# Supplementary material for: Escherichia coli ST302: Genomic Analysis of Virulence Potential and Antimicrobial Resistance Mediated by Mobile Genetic Elements
Source: Front Microbiol. 2020 Jan 21;10:3098. doi: 10.3389/fmicb.2019.03098 (PMC6985150; doi:10.3389/fmicb.2019.03098)
Supplement: DATA S1 — E. coli strain F2_18C genome annotations. [file Data_Sheet_1.ZIP › Annotations/pF2_18C_FIB.gb]

LOCUS       Exported               82910 bp ds-DNA     circular SYN 15-AUG-2019
DEFINITION  synthetic circular DNA
ACCESSION   .
VERSION     .
KEYWORDS    .
SOURCE      synthetic DNA construct
  ORGANISM  synthetic DNA construct
REFERENCE   1  (bases 1 to 82910)
  AUTHORS   science
  TITLE     Direct Submission
  JOURNAL   Exported Aug 15, 2019 from SnapGene 4.1.9
            http://www.snapgene.com
FEATURES             Location/Qualifiers
     source          1..82910
                     /organism="Escherichia coli F2_18C_FIB"
                     /mol_type="genomic DNA"
                     /label=562.43666
                     /note="562.43666"
                     /db_xref="taxon:562"
     misc_feature    1..82910
                     /label=3
                     /label=nonstandard type: fasta_record
                     /note="3"
                     /db_xref="taxon:562"
     CDS             1..978
                     /codon_start=1
                     /product="RepFIB replication protein A"
                     /label=RepFIB
                     /note="rasttk_feature_creation_tool=prodigal"
                     /note="rasttk_feature_annotation_tool=annotate_proteins_km 
                     er_v2"
                     /db_xref="RAST2:fig|562.43666.peg.1"
                     /translation="VDKSSGELVTLTPNNNNTVQPVALMRLGVFVPTLKSLKNSKKNTL
                     SRTDATEELTRLSLARAEGFDKVEITGPRLDMDNDFKTWVGIIHSFARHNVTGDKVELP
                     FVEFAKLCGIPSNQSSRRLRERISPSLKRIAGTVISFSRTDEKHTREYITHLVQSAYYD
                     TERDIVQLQADPRLFELYQFDRKVLLQLKAINALKRRESAQALYTFIESLPRDPAPISL
                     ARLRARLNLKSPVFSQNQTVRRAMEQLREIGYLDYTEIQRGRTKLFCIHYRRPRLKAPN
                     DESKENPLPPSPAEKVSPEMAEKLALLEKLGITLDDLEKLFKSR"
     CDS             complement(1029..1172)
                     /codon_start=1
                     /product="hypothetical protein"
                     /label=hypothetical protein
                     /note="rasttk_feature_creation_tool=glimmer3"
                     /note="rasttk_feature_annotation_tool=ikeiks@patricbrc.org"
                     /db_xref="RAST2:fig|562.43666.peg.2"
                     /translation="MFYEGSNASASGYGITYVRDSRWQLSYRQHCRKQNINCSEQTTHC
                     PG"
     CDS             complement(1262..2002)
                     /codon_start=1
                     /product="Site-specific integrase"
                     /label=Site-specific integrase
                     /note="rasttk_feature_creation_tool=prodigal"
                     /note="rasttk_feature_annotation_tool=annotate_proteins_km 
                     er_v2"
                     /db_xref="RAST2:fig|562.43666.peg.3"
                     /translation="MNNVIPLQNSPERVSLLPIAPGVDFATALSLRRMATSTGATPAYL
                     LAPEVSALLFYMPDQRHHMLFATLWNTGMRIGEARMLTPESFDLDGARPFVRILSEKVR
                     ARRGRPPKDEVRLVPLTDISYVRQMESWMITTRPRRREPLWAVTDETMRNWLKQAVRRA
                     EADGVHFSIPVTPHTFRHSYIMHMLYHRQPRKVIQALAGHRDPRSMEVYTRVFALDMAA
                     TLAVPFTGDGRDAAEILRTLPPLR"
     CDS             2323..2478
                     /codon_start=1
                     /product="Epoxyqueuosine reductase (EC 1.17.99.6) QueH"
                     /EC_number="1.17.99.6"
                     /label=QueH
                     /note="rasttk_feature_creation_tool=glimmer3"
                     /note="rasttk_feature_annotation_tool=annotate_proteins_km 
                     er_v2"
                     /db_xref="RAST2:fig|562.43666.peg.4"
                     /translation="MRFERTALSAVENSFRIFSSSLGISRWKNMQQINEYGNRVQFIHY
                     GMLIYT"
     CDS             complement(2789..3142)
                     /codon_start=1
                     /product="Guanine deaminase (EC 3.5.4.3)"
                     /EC_number="3.5.4.3"
                     /label=Guanine deaminase
                     /note="rasttk_feature_creation_tool=prodigal"
                     /note="rasttk_feature_annotation_tool=annotate_proteins_km 
                     er_v1"
                     /db_xref="RAST2:fig|562.43666.peg.5"
                     /translation="MRQVLNINVGLGSDIPAGHSPSIFEACLHAITASKALNDGGNSQL
                     SSEVWGYSGASVSFREAFWLATGGDGKILDLPIGKLRKDYFVDTIVIDTNGHNLDIIIY
                     DDTTEDILQKLII"
     CDS             complement(3346..3591)
                     /codon_start=1
                     /product="Hypothetical protein"
                     /label=hypothetical protein
                     /translation="MCRKNISEQCQQYHFSIYCLWHFPAKFLILSKTLCLPSYLQIICY
                     LCQLNNNARNCLKNQSAKNDYSFHQIRYFPYVSLHE"
     CDS             3794..4231
                     /codon_start=1
                     /product="hypothetical protein"
                     /label=hypothetical protein
                     /note="rasttk_feature_creation_tool=prodigal"
                     /note="rasttk_feature_annotation_tool=ikeiks@patricbrc.org"
                     /db_xref="RAST2:fig|562.43666.peg.7"
                     /translation="MYFIGYHGTSEASAQNILSVGVQERFLPPTGQIGRGFYIAKMNGT
                     LPQWGAENATEFARRNQPYFTRMVSLLTGASNNPWLDKAAQRTILKIYTVRPLLHCKWN
                     IMNPGDLEFLKATLYDNGGPGLDLKRDCKWLYHQRNSSTCG"
     CDS             4353..4676
                     /codon_start=1
                     /product="Transposase (partial)"
                     /label=-Delta-IS911
                     /note="rasttk_feature_creation_tool=prodigal"
                     /note="rasttk_feature_annotation_tool=annotate_proteins_km 
                     er_v2"
                     /db_xref="RAST2:fig|562.43666.peg.8"
                     /translation="MKKRNFSAEFKRESAQLVVDQNYTVADAAKAMDIGLSTMTRWVKQ
                     LRDERQGKTPKASPITPEQIEIRELRKKLQRIEMENEILKKATVDSIGQRNSYVKTWGC
                     GGF"
     misc_feature    4616..5835
                     /label=IS30D
     misc_feature    4616..4665
                     /label=IRL
     CDS             4677..5828
                     /codon_start=1
                     /product="Transposase InsI for insertion sequence element 
                     IS30"
                     /label=InsI
                     /note="rasttk_feature_creation_tool=prodigal"
                     /note="rasttk_feature_annotation_tool=annotate_proteins_km 
                     er_v2"
                     /db_xref="RAST2:fig|562.43666.peg.9"
                     /translation="MRRTFTAEEKASVFELWKNGTGFSEIANILGSKPGTIFTMLRDTG
                     GIKPHEHKRAVAHLTLSEREEIRAGLSAKMSIRAIATALNRSPSTISREVQRNRGRRYY
                     KAVDANNRANRMAKRPKPCLLDQNLPLRKLVLEKLEMKWSPEQISGWLRRTKPRQKTLR
                     ISPETIYKTLYFRSREALHHLNIQHLRRSHSLRHGRRHTRKGERGTINIVNGTPIHERS
                     RNIDNRRSLGHWEGDLVSGTKNSHIATLVDRKSRYTIILRLRGKDSVSVNQALTDKFLS
                     LPSELRKSLTWDRGMELARHLEFTVSTGVKVYFCDPQSPWQRGTNENTNGLIRQYFPKK
                     TCLAQYTQHELDLVAAQLNNRPRKTLKFKTPKEIIERGVALTD"
     misc_feature    5786..5835
                     /label=IRR
     CDS             5922..6089
                     /codon_start=1
                     /product="Transposase (partial)"
                     /label=-Delta-IS911
                     /note="rasttk_feature_creation_tool=glimmer3"
                     /note="rasttk_feature_annotation_tool=annotate_proteins_km 
                     er_v2"
                     /db_xref="RAST2:fig|562.43666.peg.10"
                     /translation="MFGVHRSSYRYWKNRPEKPDGRQYSLCITGPYTCRMQLHQQRRML
                     IYTSEDNPDK"
     CDS             complement(6172..6381)
                     /codon_start=1
                     /product="Haemolysin expression modulator Hha"
                     /label=Hha
                     /note="rasttk_feature_creation_tool=prodigal"
                     /note="rasttk_feature_annotation_tool=annotate_proteins_km 
                     er_v2"
                     /db_xref="RAST2:fig|562.43666.peg.11"
                     /translation="MEKTKQEWLYQLRRCSSVNTLEKIIHKNRDSLSTSERESFNSAAD
                     HRLAELITGKLYDRIPKEIWKYVR"
     CDS             complement(6427..6888)
                     /codon_start=1
                     /product="Micrococcal nuclease (thermonuclease) homologs"
                     /label=Endonuclease
                     /note="rasttk_feature_creation_tool=prodigal"
                     /note="rasttk_feature_annotation_tool=annotate_proteins_km 
                     er_v2"
                     /db_xref="RAST2:fig|562.43666.peg.12"
                     /translation="MRKYIPLVLFIFSWPVLCADIHGRVVRVLDGDTIEVMDSRKAVRI
                     RLVNIDAPEKKQDYGRWSTDMMKSLVAGKTVTVTYFQRDRYGRILGQVYAPDGMNVNQF
                     MVRAGAAWVYEQYNTDPVLPVLQNEARQQKRGLWSDADPVPPWIWRHRK"
     CDS             complement(7133..7345)
                     /codon_start=1
                     /product="hypothetical protein"
                     /label=hypothetical protein
                     /note="rasttk_feature_creation_tool=prodigal"
                     /note="rasttk_feature_annotation_tool=annotate_proteins_km 
                     er_v2"
                     /db_xref="RAST2:fig|562.43666.peg.13"
                     /translation="MNGFRNSSRNGQVWRYQRAGSRAVILEVSGRWMEAAEAWRRAAGV
                     APRTDWQQFARKRAEHCHRRCRGRG"
     CDS             complement(7478..8038)
                     /codon_start=1
                     /product="IncF plasmid conjugative transfer fertility 
                     inhibition protein FinO"
                     /label=FinO
                     /note="rasttk_feature_creation_tool=prodigal"
                     /note="rasttk_feature_annotation_tool=annotate_proteins_km 
                     er_v2"
                     /db_xref="RAST2:fig|562.43666.peg.14"
                     /translation="MAEQKRPVLTLKRKTEGETPVRSRKTIINVTTPPKWKVKKQKLAE
                     KAAREAELAAKKAQARQALSIYLNLPTLDETVNTLKPWWPGLFDGDTPRLLACGIRDVL
                     LEDVAQRNIPLSHKKLRRALKAITRSESYLCAMKAGACRYDTEGYVTEHISQEEEAYAA
                     ARLDKIRRQNRIKAELQAVLDEK"
     CDS             complement(8141..9001)
                     /codon_start=1
                     /product="Alpha/beta hydrolase"
                     /label=Alpha/beta hydrolase
                     /note="rasttk_feature_creation_tool=prodigal"
                     /note="rasttk_feature_annotation_tool=annotate_proteins_km 
                     er_v2"
                     /db_xref="RAST2:fig|562.43666.peg.15"
                     /translation="MKITDHKLSEGIALTFRVPEGNIKHPLIILCHGFCGIRNVLLPCF
                     ANAFTEAGFATITFDYRGFGESDGERGRLVPAMQTEDIISVINWAEKQECIDNQRIGLW
                     GTSLGGGHVFSAAAQDQRVKCIVSQLAFADGDVLVTGEMNESERASFLSTLNKMAEKKK
                     NTGKEMFVGVTRVLSDDESKVFFEKIKARHPEMDIKIPFLTVMETLQYKPAESAASVQC
                     PVLVVIAGQDSVNPPEQGRALYDAVASGTKELYEEADACHYDIYEGAFFERVVAVQTQW
                     FKQYL"
     CDS             complement(9060..9806)
                     /codon_start=1
                     /product="IncF plasmid conjugative transfer pilin acetylase
                     TraX"
                     /label=TraX
                     /note="rasttk_feature_creation_tool=prodigal"
                     /note="rasttk_feature_annotation_tool=annotate_proteins_km 
                     er_v2"
                     /db_xref="RAST2:fig|562.43666.peg.16"
                     /translation="MTTDNTNTTRNDSLAARTDTWLQSLLVWSPGQRDIIKTVALVLMV
                     LDHANRILHLDQTWMFLAGRGAFPLFALVWGLNLSRHAHIRQSAINRLWGWGIIAQFAY
                     YLAGFPWYEGNILFAFAVAAQVLTWCETRSGWRTAAAILLMALWGPLSGTSYGIAGLLM
                     LAVSHRLYRAEDRTERLVLVACLLAVIPALNLASSDAAAVAGLVMTVLTVGLVSRVGKS
                     LPRFWPGDFFPTFYGCHLAVLGILAL"
     CDS             complement(9826..15096)
                     /codon_start=1
                     /product="IncF plasmid conjugative transfer DNA-nicking and
                     unwinding protein TraI"
                     /label=TraI
                     /note="rasttk_feature_creation_tool=prodigal"
                     /note="rasttk_feature_annotation_tool=annotate_proteins_km 
                     er_v2"
                     /db_xref="RAST2:fig|562.43666.peg.17"
                     /translation="MMSIAQVRSAGSAGNYYTDKDNYYVLGSMGERWAGRGAEQLGLQG
                     SVDKDVFTRLLEGRLPDGADLSRMQDGSNRHRPGYDLTFSAPKSVSMMAMLGGDKRLID
                     AHNQAVDFAVRQVEALASTRVMTDGQSETVLTGNLVMALFNHDTSRDQEPQLHTHAVVA
                     NVTQHNGEWKTLSSDKVGKTGFIENVYANQIAFGRLYREKLKEQVEALGYETEVVGKHG
                     MWEMPGVPVEAFSGRSQAIREAVGEDASLKSRDVAALDTRKSKQHVDPEVRMTEWMQTL
                     KETGFDIRAYRDAADQRAETRTQAPGAVSQEGPDVQQAVTQAIAGLSERKVQFTYTDVL
                     ARTVGILPPENGVIERARAGIDEAISREQLIPLDREKGLFTSGIHVLNELSVRALSRDI
                     MKQNRVTVHPEKSVPRTAGYSDAVSVLAQDRPSLAIVSGQGGAAGQRERVAELVMMARE
                     QGREVQIIAADRRSQMNLKQDERLSGELITGRRQLLEGMAFTPGSTVIVDQGEKLSLKE
                     TLTLLDGAARHNVQVLITDSGQRTGTGSALMAMKDAGVNTYRWQGGEQRPATIISEPDR
                     NVRYARLAGDFAASVKAGEESVAQVSGVREQAILTQAIRSELKTQGVLGHQEVTMTALS
                     PVWLDSRSRYLRDMYRPGMVMEQWNPETRSHDRYVIDRVTAQSHSLTLRDAQGETQVVR
                     ISSLDSSWSLFRPEKMPVADGERLRVTGKIPGLRVSGGDRLQVASVSEDAMTVVVPGRA
                     EPATLPVADSPFTALKLENGWVETPGHSVSDSAKVFASVTQMAMDNATLNGLARSGRDV
                     RLYSSLDETRTAEKLARHPSFTVVSEQIKARAGETLLETAISLQKAGLHTPAQQAIHLA
                     LPVVESKNLAFSMVDLLTEAKSFAAEGTSFTELGGEINAQIKRGDLLYVDVAKGYGTGL
                     LVSRASYEAEKSILRHILEGKEAVTPLMERVPGELMEKLTSGQRAATRMILETSDRFTV
                     VQGYAGVGKTTQFRAVMSAVNMLPESGRPRVVGLGPTHREVGEMRSAGVDAQTLASFLH
                     DTQLQQRSGETPDFSNTLFLLDESSMVGNTDMARAYALIAAGGGRAVASGDTDQLQAIA
                     PGQPFRLQQTRSAADVAIMKEIVRQTPELREAVYSLINRDVERALSGLESVKPSQVPRQ
                     EGAWAPEHSVTEFSHSQEAKLAEAQQKAMLKGEAFPDVPMTLYEAIVRDYTGRTPETRE
                     QTLIVTHLNEDRRVLNSMIHDAREKAGELGKEQVMVPVLNTANIRDGELRRLSTWETHR
                     DALALVDNVYHRIAGISKDDGLITLQDAEGNTRLISPREAVAEGVTLYTPDTIRVGTGD
                     RMRFTKSDRERGYVANSVWTVTAVSGDSVTLSDGQQTRVIRPGQERAEQHIDLAYAITA
                     HGAQGASETFAIALEGTEGNRKQMAGFESAYVALSRMKQHVQVYTDNRQGWTDAINNAV
                     QKGTAHDVLEPKSDREVMNAERLFSTARELRDVVAGRAVLRQAGLAGGDSPARFIAPGR
                     KYPQPYVALPAFDRNGKSAGIWLNPLTTDDGNGLRGFSGEGRVKGSGDAQFVALQGSRN
                     GESLLADNMQDGVRIARDNPDSGVVVRIAGEGRPWNPGAITGGRVWGDIPDNSVQPGAG
                     NGEPVTAEVLAQRQAEEAIRRETERRADEIVRKMAENKPDLPDGRTEQAVREIAGQERE
                     RAVTSEREAALPESVLREPQREREAVREVVRENLLQERLQQMERDMVRDLQKEKTLGGD
                     "
     CDS             complement(15096..17249)
                     /codon_start=1
                     /product="IncF plasmid conjugative transfer protein TraD"
                     /label=TraD
                     /note="rasttk_feature_creation_tool=prodigal"
                     /note="rasttk_feature_annotation_tool=annotate_proteins_km 
                     er_v2"
                     /db_xref="RAST2:fig|562.43666.peg.18"
                     /translation="MSFNAKDMTQGGQIASMRIRMFSQIANIMLYCLFIFFWILVGLVL
                     WVKISWQTFVNGCIYWWCTTLEGMRDLIKSQPVYEIQYYGKTFRMNAAQVLHDKYMIWC
                     GEQLWSAFVLATVVALVICLITFFVVSWILGRQGKQQSENEVTGGRQLTDNPKDVARML
                     KKDGKDSDIRIGDLPIIRDSEIQNFCLHGTVGAGKSEVIRRLANYARQRGDMVVIYDRS
                     GEFVKSYYDPSIDKILNPLDAHCAAWDLWKECLTQPDFDNTANTLIPMGTKEDPFWQGS
                     GRTIFAEAAYLMRNDPNRSYSKLVDTLLSIKIEKLRTFLRNSPAANLVEEKIEKTAISI
                     RAVLTNYVKAIRYLQGIEHNGESFTIRDWMRGVREDQKNGWLFISSNADTHASLKPVIS
                     MWLSIAIRGLLAMGENRNRRVWFFCDELPTLHKLPDLVEILPEARKFGGCYVFGIQSYA
                     QLEDIYGEKAAATLFDVMNTRAFFRSPSHKIAEFAAGEIGEKEHLKASEQYSYGADPVR
                     DGVSTGKDMERQTLVSYSDIQSLPDLTCYVTLPGPYPAVKLSLKYQARPKVAPEFIPRD
                     INPEMENRLSAVLAAREAEGRQMASLFEPDVPEVVSGEDVTQAEQPQQPVSPAINDKKS
                     DSGVNVPAGGIEQELKMKPEEEMEQQLPPGISESGEVVDMAAYEAWQQENHPDIQQQMQ
                     RREEVNINVHRERGEDVEPGDDF"
     CDS             complement(17502..18278)
                     /codon_start=1
                     /product="IncF plasmid conjugative transfer surface 
                     exclusion protein TraT"
                     /label=TraT
                     /note="rasttk_feature_creation_tool=prodigal"
                     /note="rasttk_feature_annotation_tool=annotate_proteins_km 
                     er_v2"
                     /db_xref="RAST2:fig|562.43666.peg.19"
                     /translation="MTGDKKTVVCNKGNLMKTKKLMMVALVSSTLALSGCGAMSTAIKK
                     RNLEVKTQMSETIWLEPASERTVFLQIKNTSDKDMSGLQGKIADAVKAKGYQVVTSPDK
                     AYYWIQANVLKADKMDLRESQGWLNRGYEGAAVGAALGAGITGYNSSSAGATLGVGLAA
                     GLVGMAADAMVEDVNYTMITDVQIAERTKATVTTDNVAALRQGTSGAKIQTSTETGNQH
                     KYQTRVVSNANKVNLKFEEAKPVLEDQLAKSIANIL"
     CDS             complement(18265..18762)
                     /codon_start=1
                     /product="IncF plasmid conjugative transfer surface 
                     exclusion protein TraS"
                     /label=TraS
                     /note="rasttk_feature_creation_tool=prodigal"
                     /note="rasttk_feature_annotation_tool=annotate_proteins_km 
                     er_v2"
                     /db_xref="RAST2:fig|562.43666.peg.20"
                     /translation="MKNLAHIALVTVIQFIACYLADWGSAETVFILCFIVLWQGLFIWL
                     FSQIRKKRHVSDEFKFSKGVWYILMPVSSLLSPLLSLMVFIIGTLYELRRISGCVSVRE
                     WMQSQVNEQTNEDLHLDFDDVNFDYVDFYRTNPATGLAMHGGFDSAGNTFGTCWQDYDD
                     RR"
     CDS             complement(18906..21065)
                     /codon_start=1
                     /product="IncF plasmid conjugative transfer protein TraG"
                     /label=TraG
                     /note="rasttk_feature_creation_tool=prodigal"
                     /note="rasttk_feature_annotation_tool=annotate_proteins_km 
                     er_v2"
                     /db_xref="RAST2:fig|562.43666.peg.21"
                     /translation="MASADPYTLIFSRPSPLRGVYDSNNNFVTCKDASVSLKDKLNLDT
                     QSGGKTWHYYAQQLFGGRPDPNLLFSTLIGDSYSYFYGSSKSASQIIRQNVTINALKEG
                     ITSYAARNGDSASLVNLATTSSMEKQRLAHVSIGHVAMRTLPMTQTILTGIAIGIFPLL
                     VLAAVFNKLTLSVLKGYVFALMWLQSWPMLYAILNSAMTFYAKQNGAPVVLSEISQIQL
                     KYSDLASTAGYLSMMIPPLSWMMVRGLGAGFSSVYSHFASSAISPTASAAGSVVDGNYS
                     YGNMQTENVNGFSWSTNSTTSFGQMMYQTGSGATATQTRDGNMVMDASGAMSRLPVGIN
                     ATRQIAAAQQEMAREASNRAESALHGFSSSIASAWNSLSQFGSNRGSSDSVTGGADSTM
                     SAQDSMMASRMRSAVESYAKAHNISNEQATRELASRSTRGSAGMYGDAHAEWGVKPKIL
                     GVGGGVGVRGGGRASIDWSDEDAHQASSGSRASHDARHDIDARATQDFKEASDYFTSRK
                     VSESGSHTDNNADSRVDQLSAALNSAKQSYDQYTTNMTRSHEYAEMASRTESMSGQMSE
                     DLSQQFAQYVMKHAPQDAEAILTNTSSPEIAERRRAMAWSFVQEQVQPGVDNAWRESRG
                     DIGKGMESVPSGGGSQDIIADHQGHQAIIEQRTQDSNIRNDVKHQVDNMVTEYRGNIGD
                     TQSSIRGEENIVGRQYSELQNHHIT"
     CDS             complement(21038..21604)
                     /codon_start=1
                     /product="IncF plasmid conjugative transfer protein TraG"
                     /label=TraG
                     /note="rasttk_feature_creation_tool=prodigal"
                     /note="rasttk_feature_annotation_tool=annotate_proteins_km 
                     er_v2"
                     /db_xref="RAST2:fig|562.43666.peg.22"
                     /translation="MNEVYVIAGGEWLRNNLNAIAAFMGTRTWDSIEKIALTLSVLAVA
                     VMWVQRHNVMDLLGWVAVFVLISLLVNVRTSVQIIDNSDLVKVHWVDNVPVGLAMPLSL
                     TTRIGHAMVASYEMIFTQPDSVTYSKTGMLFGAELVSKSTDFLSRNPEIANLFQDYVQN
                     CVMGDIYLNTNTRWRSLWPPLIPTR"
     CDS             complement(21601..22476)
                     /codon_start=1
                     /product="IncF plasmid conjugative transfer pilus assembly 
                     protein TraH"
                     /label=TraH
                     /note="rasttk_feature_creation_tool=prodigal"
                     /note="rasttk_feature_annotation_tool=annotate_proteins_km 
                     er_v2"
                     /db_xref="RAST2:fig|562.43666.peg.23"
                     /translation="MSQQKVCQDIAGESNIFADWAASRQGCTVGGKSDSVRDKASDKDK
                     ERVTKNINIMWNALSKNRMFDGNKELKEFVMTLTGSLVFGPNGEITPLSARTTDRSIIR
                     AMMEGGTAKIYHCNDSDKCLKVVADTPVTISRDNALKSQITKLLASIQNKAVSDTPLDD
                     KEKGFISSTTIPVFKYLVDPQMLGVSNSMIYQLTDYIGYDILLQYIQELIQQARAMVAT
                     GNYDEAVIEHINDNMNDATRQIAAFQSQVQVQQDALLVVDRQMSYMRQQLSARMLSRYQ
                     NNYHFGGSTL"
     repeat_region   22485..23798
                     /note="rasttk_feature_creation_tool=svr_big_repeats | 
                     svr_condense_repeats"
                     /note="/product=repeat region"
                     /db_xref="RAST2:fig|562.43666.repeat.1"
     misc_feature    complement(22488..23797)
                     /label=IS1203
     misc_feature    22488..22537
                     /label=IRR
     CDS             complement(22530..23417)
                     /codon_start=1
                     /product="Transposase"
                     /label=Transposase
                     /note="rasttk_feature_creation_tool=prodigal"
                     /note="rasttk_feature_annotation_tool=annotate_proteins_km 
                     er_v2"
                     /db_xref="RAST2:fig|562.43666.peg.24"
                     /translation="MPLLDKLREQYGVGPVCSELHIAPSTYYHCQQQRHHPDKRSARAQ
                     HDDWLKKEIQRVYDENHQVYGVRKVWRQLLREGIRVARCTVARLMAVMGLAGVLRGKKV
                     RTTVSRKAVAACDRVNRQFVAERPDQLWVADFTWVSTWQGFVYVAFIIDVFAGYIVGWQ
                     VSSSMETTFVLDALEQALWARRPSGTIHHSDKGSQYVSLAYTQRLKEAGLLASTGSTGD
                     SYDNAMAESINGLYKAEVIHRKSWKNRAEVELATLTWVDWYNNRRLLERLGHTPPAEAE
                     KAYYASIGNDDLAA"
     CDS             complement(23417..23743)
                     /codon_start=1
                     /product="Transposase"
                     /label=Transposase
                     /note="rasttk_feature_creation_tool=prodigal"
                     /note="rasttk_feature_annotation_tool=annotate_proteins_km 
                     er_v2"
                     /db_xref="RAST2:fig|562.43666.peg.25"
                     /translation="MTKNTRFSPEVRQRAIRMVLESQDEYDSQWATICSIAPKIGCTPE
                     TLRVWVRQHERDTGSGDGGLTTAERQRLKELERENRELRRSNDILRQASAYFAKAEFDR
                     LWKK"
     misc_feature    23748..23797
                     /label=IRL
     CDS             complement(23855..24244)
                     /codon_start=1
                     /product="Cytochrome b562 family protein"
                     /label=Cytochrome b562 family protein
                     /note="rasttk_feature_creation_tool=prodigal"
                     /note="rasttk_feature_annotation_tool=annotate_proteins_km 
                     er_v1"
                     /db_xref="RAST2:fig|562.43666.peg.26"
                     /translation="MQKSNKVIISCGMALYFLCGGITVAEELDESMQVLARNMSVLQSS
                     MDKKELLEALDRMDDAVDESMKRLPESISPADEEGKNDYIKELQKLEKEIMLAKQKVLS
                     GQLSDIPDSVNKMNKIRVEGHDKFR"
     CDS             complement(24288..26498)
                     /codon_start=1
                     /product="Catalase-peroxidase KatP"
                     /EC_number="1.11.1.21"
                     /label=Catalase-peroxidase KatP
                     /note="rasttk_feature_creation_tool=prodigal"
                     /note="rasttk_feature_annotation_tool=annotate_proteins_km 
                     er_v2"
                     /db_xref="RAST2:fig|562.43666.peg.27"
                     /translation="MIKKTLPVLILLALSGSFSTAVAADKKETQNFYYPETLDLTPLRL
                     HSPESNPWGADFDYATRFQQLDMEALKKDIKDLLTTSQDWWPADYGHYGPFFIRMAWHG
                     AGTYRTYDGRGGASGGQQRFEPLNSWPDNVNLDKARRLLWPVKKKYGSSISWGDLMVLT
                     GNVALESMGFKTLGFAGGREDDWESDLVYWGPDNKPLADNRDKNGKLQKPLAATQMGLI
                     YVNPEGPGGKPDPLASAKDIREAFSRMAMDDEETVALIAGGHTFGKAHGAASPEKCIGA
                     GPDGAPVEEQGLGWKNKCGTGNGKYTITSGLEGAWSTSPTQFTMQYLKNLYKYEWELHK
                     SPAGAYQWKPKKAANIVQDAHDPSVLHPLMMFTTDIALKVDPEYKKITTRFLNDPKAFE
                     QAFARAWFKLTHRDMGPAARYLGNEVPAESFIWQDPLPAADYTMIDGKDIKSLKEQVMD
                     LGIPASELIKTAWASASTFRVTDYRGGNNGARIRLQPEINWEVNEPEKLKKVLASLTSL
                     QREFNKKQSDGKKVSLADLIVLSGNAAIEDAARKAGVELEIPFTPGRTDASQEQTDVAS
                     FSVLEPTADGFRNYYSKSRSHISPVESLIDKASQLDLTVPEMTALLGGLRVMDINTNNS
                     SLGVFTDTPGVLDNKFFVNLLDMSTRWSKADKEDTYNGFDRKTGALKWKASSVDLIFSS
                     NPELRAVAEVYASDDARNKFIHDFVKSWNKVMNSDRFDLNNK"
     repeat_region   26628..27939
                     /note="rasttk_feature_creation_tool=svr_big_repeats | 
                     svr_condense_repeats"
                     /note="/product=repeat region"
                     /db_xref="RAST2:fig|562.43666.repeat.2"
     misc_feature    complement(26629..27938)
                     /label=IS1203
     misc_feature    26629..26678
                     /label=IRR
     CDS             complement(26671..27558)
                     /codon_start=1
                     /product="Mobile element protein"
                     /label=Mobile element protein
                     /note="rasttk_feature_creation_tool=prodigal"
                     /note="rasttk_feature_annotation_tool=annotate_proteins_km 
                     er_v2"
                     /db_xref="RAST2:fig|562.43666.peg.28"
                     /translation="MPLLDKLREQYGVGPVCSELHIAPSTYYHCQQQRHHPDKRSARAQ
                     HDDWLKKEIQRVYDENHQVYGVRKVWRQLLREGIRVARCTVARLMAVMGLAGVLRGKKV
                     RTTVSRKAVAACDRVNRQFVAERPDQLWVADFTWVSTWQGFVYVAFIIDVFAGYIVGWQ
                     VSSSMETTFVLDALEQALWARRPSGTIHHSDKGSQYVSLAYTQRLKEAGLLASTGSTGD
                     SYDNAMAESINGLYKAEVIHRKSWKNRTEVELATLTWVDWYNNRRLLERLGHIPPAEAE
                     KAYYASIRNDDLAA"
     CDS             complement(27558..27884)
                     /codon_start=1
                     /product="Insertion element IS401 (Burkholderia 
                     multivorans) transposase"
                     /label=Insertion element IS401
                     /note="rasttk_feature_creation_tool=prodigal"
                     /note="rasttk_feature_annotation_tool=annotate_proteins_km 
                     er_v2"
                     /db_xref="RAST2:fig|562.43666.peg.29"
                     /translation="MTKNTRFSPEVRQRAIRMVLESQDEYDSQWAAICSIAPKIGCTPE
                     TLRVWVRQHERDTGSGDGGLTTAERQRLKELERENRELRRSNDILRQASAYFAKAEFDR
                     LWKK"
     misc_feature    27889..27938
                     /label=IRL
     CDS             28212..28364
                     /codon_start=1
                     /product="hypothetical protein"
                     /label=hypothetical protein
                     /note="rasttk_feature_creation_tool=glimmer3"
                     /note="rasttk_feature_annotation_tool=ikeiks@patricbrc.org"
                     /db_xref="RAST2:fig|562.43666.peg.31"
                     /translation="MFDKMRYVFFLLYFVVTGFVPCLLIITKIVNLTFFKQNIVMEYIE
                     ECDRS"
     CDS             28517..31177
                     /codon_start=1
                     /product="Metalloprotease StcE"
                     /label=StcE
                     /note="rasttk_feature_creation_tool=prodigal"
                     /note="rasttk_feature_annotation_tool=annotate_proteins_km 
                     er_v2"
                     /db_xref="RAST2:fig|562.43666.peg.32"
                     /translation="MKLKYLSCMILASLAMGAFAATAADNNSAIYFNTTQPVNDLQGGL
                     AAEVKFAQSQILSAHPKEGESQQHLTSLRKSLLLVRLVKADDKTPVQVEARDANDKILG
                     TLTLSPPSSLPDTVYHLDGVPADGIDFTPQNGTKKIINTVAEVNKLSDASGSSIKSYLA
                     NNALVEIQTANGRWIRDMYLPQGAELEGKMVRFVSYAGYNSTVFYGDRKVTLSVGNTLL
                     FKYVNGQWFRSGELENNRIAYAQHTWSAELPAHWIVPGLNLVIKQGNLSGSLNDINVGA
                     PGELLLHTIDIGMLTTPRGRFDFAKDKEAHREYFQTIPVSRMIVNNYAPLHLKEVMLPT
                     GTLLTDADPGEGGWHSGTMRQSIGKELISHGIDNANYGINSTAGSGESSHPYVAAQLTA
                     HTNRGNYSNGVQVHGGSGGGGIVTLDSTLGNEFSHEVGHNFGLGHYVGGFRGSVHRSAD
                     QINSTWGWDSDKKRFIPNFYPAQTNRKSCLDEQCQEPFDGHSFGFDAMAGGSPFSDANR
                     FTMYTPNSSAIIQRFFENKAVFDSLSSTGFSKWNADEHKMEPYEHTIDRFEQITASVRD
                     LSENKMAEMMAEYPIVKVHMSDGNWTRDIHAPAASAENKGRILTLDHEAGYNSHLFING
                     GEKIISKGYKKSFVSDGQTWKESDVVNTREARKPEKFGVPVTTLVGYYDPKGTLSSFIY
                     PAMYGAYGFTYSDDSENLSSNDCQLQVDTREGQLRFKLANNRVNSSVMNKFHINVPTES
                     QPTQAILVCNNKVLDTRTLTPAPEGLTYTVNGRALPAKENEGCIVSVKTAQRYCLPVGQ
                     RSGSSLPDWIAGQEVYVDSGAKAKVLLSDWDNLSYNRIGEFVGNVNPADMKKVKAWNGQ
                     YLDFSRPRSMRVVNK"
     CDS             31324..32136
                     /codon_start=1
                     /product="Type II secretion system protein EtpC"
                     /label=EtpC
                     /note="rasttk_feature_creation_tool=prodigal"
                     /note="rasttk_feature_annotation_tool=annotate_proteins_km 
                     er_v2"
                     /db_xref="RAST2:fig|562.43666.peg.33"
                     /translation="MLTPNWVLCVILLIAGYQLVSVIRHFWLTPATSASDLSHVSVSET
                     AVTDEHTEENFVFTLFGTASPPLSEGKVQKTTSSLSDDLLSGGDLDVRGILYSSVTEHS
                     VAIFAHNNRQFSLGIGEKVPGYDATISAIFSDHIVINYQGKNASLPLRYDNPAKRNAQD
                     DNNLIVGPVTTQANFRVKNIFDIMSLSPVTVNNTLSGYRLSPGKASSLFYNAGLHDNDL
                     AVLLNGSELRDTRQAKQIMKQLTELKEIKITVERDGQLYDAFIAVGEN"
     CDS             32137..34107
                     /codon_start=1
                     /product="Type II secretion system protein EtpD"
                     /label=EtpD
                     /note="rasttk_feature_creation_tool=prodigal"
                     /note="rasttk_feature_annotation_tool=annotate_proteins_km 
                     er_v2"
                     /db_xref="RAST2:fig|562.43666.peg.34"
                     /translation="MFRKWLNGRLSIFVFTTVFLSAIPGWGAEFSASFKDTDIQEFINT
                     VSKNLHKTVIINPDVQGTITVRSYDMLNEEQYYQFFLSVLDVYGFAVVDMHNGILKVVR
                     SKDAKTSAVPVASDASPGTGDEVVTRVVPVSNVAARDLAPLLRQLNDNAGAGSVVHYEP
                     SNVLLMTGRAAVVKRLMEIVERVDKEGNRSVATVPLTYASATDVARLVTELTKESDKTA
                     MPAWMTAKLVADERTNSVLVSGEPISQQRIISMIKQLDRKEDVQGNTKVIYLKYAKAKD
                     LVEVLTGISSNIENDAKKSSSTEALRKGVTIKSHEQTNALILTGAPDVIRDLENVISQL
                     DIRRPQVLVEAIIAEVQDADGLNLGIQWVNKHSGVTQFTSTGLPITTMVQTRQSDISDS
                     DQSNTLSMFNGIAAGFYQGNWAMLLTALSTSSKNDILATPSIVTLDNMEATFNVGQEVP
                     VLSGSQTTSGDNIFNTVERKTVGIKLRVKPQINEGDSVLLEIEQEVSGVADTAVATTTD
                     LGATFNTRTVTNAMLVGNGETVVVGGLLDKSIRGSESKVPLLGDIPVLGHLFSSKSEHA
                     AKRNLMLFIRPTIIRERDGFRHASAEKYLSFNQEQVQSRGKETMALTLNEEQLKLSRDR
                     DDTTFRKVKTAIAAFYARGMQ"
     CDS             34104..35606
                     /codon_start=1
                     /product="Type II secretion system protein EtpE"
                     /label=EtpE
                     /note="rasttk_feature_creation_tool=prodigal"
                     /note="rasttk_feature_annotation_tool=annotate_proteins_km 
                     er_v2"
                     /db_xref="RAST2:fig|562.43666.peg.35"
                     /translation="MSSIQNVSESRPLLPFSFSRTQRILLLREQEGNQVFCMEDTPASA
                     LLEVRRVAEGPLNVTTLSAEAFEKQLVSCYQRDSDEARQMMADIGNEMDFYTVAGELPD
                     SEDLLDANDDAPIIRLINAMLTEAIKEKASDIHIETYERHLQVRFRVDGVLREILRLRR
                     NLASLLISRIKVMARLDIAEKRVPQDGRMVLRIGGRAVDVRVSTLPSNHGERIVLRLLD
                     KNSVSLDLAALGMSPQNQRHIDALIRRPHGIILVTGPTGSGKSTTLYAALSRLNPQDRN
                     IMTVEDPVEYELDGISQTQVNPKVDMTFARSLRAILRQDPDVVLVGEIRDSETAQIAVQ
                     ASLTGHLVLSTLHTNSAAGALSRLQDMGIPPFLLSTSLLAVLAQRLVRTLCPRCRQSCQ
                     ASAELAKDMDIPPETTIWQPAGCQHCSFTGYHGRTGLHELLLIDDRIRMAIYQGEGELS
                     ITRLAGGRYLTLRGDGRQKVLAGETSWEEVVRVTESRLQEEE"
     CDS             35608..36831
                     /codon_start=1
                     /product="Type II secretion system protein EtpF"
                     /label=EtpF
                     /note="rasttk_feature_creation_tool=prodigal"
                     /note="rasttk_feature_annotation_tool=annotate_proteins_km 
                     er_v2"
                     /db_xref="RAST2:fig|562.43666.peg.36"
                     /translation="MALFHYQASDIHGRKRRGVLEADSARHARQLLREQALIPVRLEEK
                     QLHHQHSPRSILRFRPRGVSSAELALLTRQLSTLVAASLPLEEALDALSRQSEKPRQRD
                     LIAAVRARVLEGHSLATAMGMFPGTFERLYCAMVAAGETSGRLDVVLSRLADYTEQRQI
                     MRNRLLQALIYPCVLTLVAVGVIAILLTAVVPKVVEQFIHMKQTLPLSTRVLMGLTEVC
                     QTWGPWLLLAAATGWIAGRMMLHKPSRRLAFHHLLLRLPIVGRISRGLNTARYARTLSI
                     LNASAVPLLQAMYISGDVLSNDWARHQLATAAELVREGVSLHQALEQTSLFPSMMRHMI
                     ASGENSGELDSMLERAADNQDREFSAQMQLALGLFEPMLVVGMAGVVLFIVLAILQPLL
                     QLNNMMNI"
     CDS             36862..37296
                     /codon_start=1
                     /product="Type II secretion system protein EtpG"
                     /label=EtpG
                     /note="rasttk_feature_creation_tool=prodigal"
                     /note="rasttk_feature_annotation_tool=annotate_proteins_km 
                     er_v2"
                     /db_xref="RAST2:fig|562.43666.peg.37"
                     /translation="MRKQHQRGFTLLEIMVVIVILGVLASLVVPNLMGNKDKADRQKVV
                     SDLVALESALDMYRLDNNRYPTTEQGLRALVSKPTVQPEPRNYRQDGYIRRLPQDPWGG
                     DYQLLNPGQYSNIDIFSPGPDGIPNTEDDIGNWTPGHTQP"
     CDS             37293..37844
                     /codon_start=1
                     /product="Type II secretion system protein EtpH"
                     /label=EtpH
                     /note="rasttk_feature_creation_tool=glimmer3"
                     /note="rasttk_feature_annotation_tool=annotate_proteins_km 
                     er_v2"
                     /db_xref="RAST2:fig|562.43666.peg.38"
                     /translation="MSQRGFTILEMMLILLLMGITAGLVLMSFPDSAQNHLQQQRERLQ
                     AQLDYALDRSMQDGLLIGIQVRSDGWTFKVLQRVTAESFPASVGGDVWQGYVWQTWQPR
                     RAAMEGKLPDDVRLDLQYLIGLQWMPEHNDGTGPDILLLPGGEVTPFSLLFRLVGGEAV
                     TGLQVDENGLMTLFEGEVEL"
     CDS             37859..38206
                     /codon_start=1
                     /product="Type II secretion system protein EtpI"
                     /label=EtpI
                     /note="rasttk_feature_creation_tool=prodigal"
                     /note="rasttk_feature_annotation_tool=annotate_proteins_km 
                     er_v2"
                     /db_xref="RAST2:fig|562.43666.peg.39"
                     /translation="MTLLEVMVALVVFALAGIALIQSTTQQAAGIGPMEEKVLAGWLAD
                     NQMVQLQLEKIWPKNGWDEKTISFAGREWYLRWHGRDSDIPEQRILEVEVRRTREETSA
                     LVSLRGSVVRE"
     CDS             38203..38802
                     /codon_start=1
                     /product="Type II secretion system protein EtpJ"
                     /label=EtpJ
                     /note="rasttk_feature_creation_tool=prodigal"
                     /note="rasttk_feature_annotation_tool=annotate_proteins_km 
                     er_v2"
                     /db_xref="RAST2:fig|562.43666.peg.40"
                     /translation="MSQQRVKGFTLLEMLLALAVFAALSISAFQVLQSGIRAHELSQDK
                     VRRLAELQRGGSQIERDLMQMIPRHSRGSEGLLLAAPHLLKSDDWGISFTRNSWLNPAG
                     MLPRPELQWVGYRLRQQKLERLSYFYVDHPSGIAPDVRVVLEGVHAFRLRFFVNGTWQA
                     RWDSTSILPQAVEVTLVMDDFAELTRLFLVSKETAE"
     CDS             38799..39776
                     /codon_start=1
                     /product="Type II secretion system protein EtpK"
                     /label=EtpK
                     /note="rasttk_feature_creation_tool=prodigal"
                     /note="rasttk_feature_annotation_tool=annotate_proteins_km 
                     er_v2"
                     /db_xref="RAST2:fig|562.43666.peg.41"
                     /translation="MKSREQGVALLVVLLILSLMVTIAAAIAERNGRTFWRTVAQLDQL
                     QAKWDGYAAEEMAIQILQRSRQASPRKTHLAQNWAQPELQFETGGGDVRGRIVDAQACF
                     NLNAINYGAVDLAGVPYAARIFQQLLINLQVDIIQARQVTAALRDWIDRDDEPVKEGAE
                     DEVYMGMEPPYLAASQPMQDVSELRLIRGIDVRLYRKLLPYVCVLPTSDLSVNVNTLLD
                     SQAPLLAALFLTKPNSLLVTKLLLRRPRTGWDSVAAFLDSPQLKGIDTSTAISVLAVSS
                     NYFLVRLHVRSGEHLFSQQTLMQWREERFRSIQRQYGLTVREVP"
     CDS             39815..40987
                     /codon_start=1
                     /product="Type II secretion system protein EtpL"
                     /label=EtpL
                     /note="rasttk_feature_creation_tool=prodigal"
                     /note="rasttk_feature_annotation_tool=annotate_proteins_km 
                     er_v2"
                     /db_xref="RAST2:fig|562.43666.peg.42"
                     /translation="MRLPEDDTQPLLWRLVSPEETGGGSVAVGETDPLLAGLLPRYPAW
                     VLVPSDRIAFHQVTLPHRTWRQRLQVLPFLLEEQLATDIEQLHFAILHQTGGRCNVAVV
                     EKSVMHHWLTYCGQLGVREVRLLPDVLMLPLATEGWSAVRLAGQWLFRSDRYAGMTVEL
                     SWLTQFLSLTAPPVIESYSVPPAQCMGLESTEWRTQPVRDLLQLAAECEGYDGADLRQG
                     IFARQGTWYARFRPWRYVAGALLACVFLAGSNAGLAHYRLWQQAEFWQHESVRVYQELF
                     PGETVVKDPHRQMLRHLQQSTSNNMPELGGVMHQLQQLLPETSTIRLQALAWDSSSQTL
                     KIDLQAASFQALEHFQQSAGEKYIIQPGEIRQQPHGVESRLILRMNNERS"
     CDS             40974..41489
                     /codon_start=1
                     /product="Type II secretion system protein EtpM"
                     /label=EtpM
                     /note="rasttk_feature_creation_tool=prodigal"
                     /note="rasttk_feature_annotation_tool=annotate_proteins_km 
                     er_v2"
                     /db_xref="RAST2:fig|562.43666.peg.43"
                     /translation="MNDLKKRLQYISPRERRLLTGCVALLVVAFVYYVFWLPWQVREDK
                     WRTVIAREKYTVEWMKQQIPSIKKWEASMPEQGEPLGLSAAVTQTSAAYGVSVTRLQPQ
                     GERLTVTLAPVEFNTLMQWLTQLHRRYRIRTVVFDVVAQGNQPGHVTVNRLVLSRDDIN
                     RDTSPGHL"
     CDS             41541..42374
                     /codon_start=1
                     /product="Prepilin peptidase"
                     /EC_number="3.4.23.43"
                     /label=EtpN
                     /note="rasttk_feature_creation_tool=prodigal"
                     /note="rasttk_feature_annotation_tool=annotate_proteins_km 
                     er_v2"
                     /db_xref="RAST2:fig|562.43666.peg.44"
                     /translation="MSRLPEFAADFHLLWLISTGGLGGIIGSFLNVVIHRLPVILERRW
                     RREALMLLAHSEPESEPVFNLMIPRSHCPYCFQPLSIRDNIPLLSYLFLKGKSRCCGER
                     IPIYYPLVEITSSVLFILAASRFHPGLTLVAAWLFIAMLLVLAVIDCRTAMLPDVLTLS
                     LLWLGLLFSLQGGRVPLEEAVVGAVSGYLCLWGLYWLFRFVTGREGLGYGDFKLAAALG
                     AWMGWQVLPSVLLFASVSGLIITVLLRFVTATDFTRPLPFGPWLALSGVCHFLLM"
     CDS             42483..42869
                     /codon_start=1
                     /product="type II secretion pathway related protein EtpO"
                     /label=EtpO
                     /note="rasttk_feature_creation_tool=prodigal"
                     /note="rasttk_feature_annotation_tool=annotate_proteins_km 
                     er_v2"
                     /db_xref="RAST2:fig|562.43666.peg.45"
                     /translation="MKKLNCITSLLVLVTVAGCHQVPSTRKQATVPPSEQLEQTASIAA
                     ATRYLKRRCNRSDLPDDQAILNGVNRIANGKGWQSLTQEDIRKHSDEINERLARDSTPE
                     HIKCSEFNRLLVPFIGELLAGTSR"
     CDS             42995..43171
                     /codon_start=1
                     /product="Transposase"
                     /label=Transposase
                     /note="rasttk_feature_creation_tool=prodigal"
                     /note="rasttk_feature_annotation_tool=annotate_proteins_km 
                     er_v2"
                     /db_xref="RAST2:fig|562.43666.peg.46"
                     /translation="MILVRQGEYDLQRAAICFIAPKISCTPETLRVWGRQHERATGSGN
                     DGLLSASKVKAIS"
     CDS             complement(43282..43425)
                     /codon_start=1
                     /product="hypothetical protein"
                     /label=hypothetical protein
                     /note="rasttk_feature_creation_tool=glimmer3"
                     /note="rasttk_feature_annotation_tool=ikeiks@patricbrc.org"
                     /db_xref="RAST2:fig|562.43666.peg.47"
                     /translation="MNKTNWRDGYVKEEKMPMFQLGIDVSKNNLDLCLLRGTLKGRSKL
                     VS"
     CDS             43973..44221
                     /codon_start=1
                     /product="Replication regulatory protein repA2"
                     /label=RepA2
                     /note="rasttk_feature_creation_tool=prodigal"
                     /note="rasttk_feature_annotation_tool=annotate_proteins_km 
                     er_v1"
                     /db_xref="RAST2:fig|562.43666.peg.48"
                     /translation="MSQTENAVTSSSGTKRAYRKGNPLTLAERQEASLARKRATHKELR
                     VFIPAALKVQLQEMCEAEGVTQAEMIAELIKQKSAFS"
     CDS             44533..45366
                     /codon_start=1
                     /product="IncFII family plasmid replication initiator RepA"
                     /label=RepA1
                     /note="rasttk_feature_creation_tool=glimmer3"
                     /note="rasttk_feature_annotation_tool=annotate_proteins_km 
                     er_v2"
                     /db_xref="RAST2:fig|562.43666.peg.49"
                     /translation="MTDLQQTYYRQVKNPNPVFTPREGAGTLKFCEKLMEKAVGFTSRF
                     DFAIHVAHARSRGLRRRAIDALLQGLCFHYDPLANRVQCSITTLAIECGLATESAAGTL
                     SITRATRALTFLSELGLITYQTEYDPLIGCNIPTDITFTPALFAALDVSEDAVAAARRS
                     RVEWENRQRKKQGLDTLGMDELIAKAWRFVRERFRSYQTELKSRGIKRARARRDASRER
                     QDIVTLVKRQLTREISEGRFTNNREAVKREVERRVKERMILSRNRNYSRLATASP"
     CDS             complement(45683..45835)
                     /codon_start=1
                     /product="hypothetical protein"
                     /label=hypothetical protein
                     /note="rasttk_feature_creation_tool=glimmer3"
                     /note="rasttk_feature_annotation_tool=ikeiks@patricbrc.org"
                     /db_xref="RAST2:fig|562.43666.peg.51"
                     /translation="MWFRFCAGPGFFWRLFLCVVTKVAPVGARRLWWEVHICLSTGQAV
                     NRFSF"
     CDS             46068..46226
                     /codon_start=1
                     /product="Hypothetical protein"
                     /label=hypothetical protein
                     /note="rasttk_feature_creation_tool=glimmer3"
                     /note="rasttk_feature_annotation_tool=annotate_proteins_km 
                     er_v1"
                     /db_xref="RAST2:fig|562.43666.peg.52"
                     /translation="MAESGYGLAGLGMGKVKSINQYRLTPGFGGFTPVSHVTTACRLPC
                     RWRGISW"
     CDS             46281..46550
                     /codon_start=1
                     /product="Type II toxin-antitoxin system RelB antitoxin"
                     /label=RelB
                     /note="rasttk_feature_creation_tool=prodigal"
                     /note="rasttk_feature_annotation_tool=annotate_proteins_si 
                     milarity"
                     /db_xref="RAST2:fig|562.43666.peg.53"
                     /translation="MAQVNMSLRIDAELKDAFMAAAKSMDRNGSQLIRDFMRQTVERQH
                     NTWFRDQVEAGRQQLGRGDVLPHDMVESSAAAWRDEMSRKVAGK"
     CDS             46547..46828
                     /codon_start=1
                     /product=" Type II toxin-antitoxin system RelE family 
                     toxin"
                     /label=RelE
                     /note="rasttk_feature_creation_tool=prodigal"
                     /note="rasttk_feature_annotation_tool=annotate_proteins_km 
                     er_v2"
                     /db_xref="RAST2:fig|562.43666.peg.54"
                     /translation="MMEIFWTMLASQDRKRIREYIAEQNLMAAIELDERIGYSASSLAG
                     QPYKGRNGRVEGTRELVIHPHFVLVYEVDSQWGKVYILRVLHTAQKWP"
     misc_feature    complement(46877..48296)
                     /label=-Delta-ISEc84
     misc_feature    46877..46976
                     /label=terlS
     CDS             complement(47064..48296)
                     /codon_start=1
                     /product="Transposase (partial)"
                     /label=Transposase
                     /note="rasttk_feature_creation_tool=glimmer3"
                     /note="rasttk_feature_annotation_tool=annotate_proteins_km 
                     er_v2"
                     /db_xref="RAST2:fig|562.43666.peg.55"
                     /translation="MWHGSLAGRSPPALLMLPRFADIFQQGNRWLNWLEKQPEGSVRPV
                     VIESVTKIMACGTTLMGYTQWCCSSPDCCHTKKVCFRCKSRSCPHCGVKAGAQWIQYLL
                     SLVPDCPWQHIVFTLPCQYWSLVFHNRWLLAEMSRIAADVIQEICRQADVVPGIFTVIH
                     TWGRDQQWHPHIHLSTTTGGVTSDHTWKNLHFYARKVMSMWCYRITQLLSRKYPDLVIP
                     DALAAEGSSKRDWNRFLDSHYRRGWNVNVSRVMDNATHVAVYFGSYLKKPPVPMSRLEH
                     YAGQDEIGLRYNSHRTKREEYLVMSGDEFMERFSWHVADKGFRMVRYYSFLSPVKRRLL
                     EDVVYVITETVRKTAMQIRWRGMYQRLLKVDPLKCILCGCQMRFTGLKRGYRLTELVLM
                     HEPLAQQRVCG"
     repeat_region   48381..49694
                     /label=IS1203-like
                     /note="rasttk_feature_creation_tool=svr_big_repeats | 
                     svr_condense_repeats"
                     /note="/product=repeat region"
                     /db_xref="RAST2:fig|562.43666.repeat.3"
     misc_feature    48382..48431
                     /label=IRL
     CDS             48436..48762
                     /codon_start=1
                     /product="Transposase"
                     /label=Transposase
                     /note="rasttk_feature_creation_tool=prodigal"
                     /note="rasttk_feature_annotation_tool=annotate_proteins_km 
                     er_v2"
                     /db_xref="RAST2:fig|562.43666.peg.56"
                     /translation="MTKNTRFSPEVRQRAIRMVLESQDEYDSQWAAICSIAPKIGCTPE
                     TLRVWVRQHERDTGSGDGGLTTAERQRLKELERENRELRRSNDILRQASAYFAKAEFDR
                     LWKK"
     CDS             48762..49649
                     /codon_start=1
                     /product="Transposase"
                     /label=Transposase
                     /note="rasttk_feature_creation_tool=prodigal"
                     /note="rasttk_feature_annotation_tool=annotate_proteins_km 
                     er_v2"
                     /db_xref="RAST2:fig|562.43666.peg.57"
                     /translation="MPLLDKLREQYGVGPVCSELHIAPSTYYHCQQQRHHPDKRSARAQ
                     HDDWLKKEIQRVYDENHQVYGVRKVWRQLLREGIRVARCTVARLMAVMGLAGVLRGKKV
                     RTTVSRKAVAACDRVNRQFVAERPDQLWVADFTWVSTWRGFVYVAFIIDVFAGYIVGWR
                     VSSSMETTFVLDALEQALWARRPSGTVHHSDKGSQYVSLAYTERLKEAKLLASTGSTGD
                     SYDNAMAESINGLYKAEVIHRKSWKNRAEVELATLTWVDWYNNRRLLERLGHIPPAEAE
                     KAYYASIGNNDLAA"
     CDS             49964..50086
                     /codon_start=1
                     /product="Transposase"
                     /label=Transposase
                     /note="rasttk_feature_creation_tool=glimmer3"
                     /note="rasttk_feature_annotation_tool=annotate_proteins_km 
                     er_v2"
                     /db_xref="RAST2:fig|562.43666.peg.58"
                     /translation="MPLKDWCMAMSRFIIEFGDRLDGHFGEKAFTQHPKQVQHR"
     CDS             50351..50506
                     /codon_start=1
                     /product="regulatory protein"
                     /label=regulatory protein
                     /note="rasttk_feature_creation_tool=glimmer3"
                     /note="rasttk_feature_annotation_tool=annotate_proteins_km 
                     er_v1"
                     /db_xref="RAST2:fig|562.43666.peg.59"
                     /translation="MHSAVFKVPHPERNHCLLLMGYLHGVQASELLGIKLSDIDLQAGN
                     LNIRRL"
     CDS             50724..50843
                     /codon_start=1
                     /product="Hypothetical protein"
                     /label=hypothetical protein
                     /note="rasttk_feature_creation_tool=glimmer3"
                     /note="rasttk_feature_annotation_tool=annotate_proteins_si 
                     milarity"
                     /db_xref="RAST2:fig|562.43666.peg.60"
                     /translation="MRRDIVRVFFRGSGIRMQKIPLLDWFYAINQYDNLLIFY"
     CDS             51110..51931
                     /codon_start=1
                     /product="Polysaccharide deacetylase"
                     /label=Polysaccharide deacetylase
                     /note="rasttk_feature_creation_tool=prodigal"
                     /note="rasttk_feature_annotation_tool=annotate_proteins_km 
                     er_v2"
                     /db_xref="RAST2:fig|562.43666.peg.61"
                     /translation="MLNARHLPVLMYHHVSRCPGLVTLSPETFCEQMKWLADNNWRTVT
                     SAELEYFYQGGTLPRKSVMLTFDDGYLDNWLRAWPVLKEYNLHAHIFLITGLIGKGNVR
                     SRQEQEYSHRDCERLIADNRSDEVMLRWSEVREMRDSGLVEFHVHTHSHKRWDRLSVSR
                     AEQCRLMKEDILVGKQCLTEKLGFCSSHLCWPEGYYNRDYINLAGKLGFSYLYTTERRM
                     NCPENGSLRIGRISTKEREHSGWLKRRLFYYTTPLFSSVLALHKGPRLPDN"
     CDS             51931..53037
                     /codon_start=1
                     /product="Glycosyltransferase family 4 protein"
                     /label=LPS biosynthesis
                     /note="rasttk_feature_creation_tool=prodigal"
                     /note="rasttk_feature_annotation_tool=annotate_proteins_km 
                     er_v2"
                     /db_xref="RAST2:fig|562.43666.peg.62"
                     /translation="MMKILFTESSSDIGGQELQALAQMTALQKQGHSVLLACREKSKIA
                     PEARKRGHDVTFIPFRNSLHLPSILRLRRIIGEFKPDLVICHSGHDSNIAGLSRLICCH
                     RFSIVRQKTYITRKTRTFSLNYLCDFIVVPSSAMMAHLMAEGVRTPVTVIPPGFDWPAL
                     HNEAMRPLPLHIHAWAASADNVPLIVQVGMLRPEKGHEFMLRVLYQLKMEGKSFRWLVV
                     GAGREEYEARLRQQTEHLGMSGDVLMAGALFPALPVYRIASVVVMPSENEAFGMVLAEA
                     SVSGVPVIASETGGIPDVIQKNVTGTLLPVGDVSAWTGALRDFLSRPERFRMMAASARE
                     DIECRFDINRTAQIIVSLASQAKGKCNR"
     CDS             53127..54848
                     /codon_start=1
                     /product="Phosphoethanolamine transferase CptA, specific 
                     for LPS heptose I residue"
                     /label=Phosphoethanolamine transferase CptA
                     /note="rasttk_feature_creation_tool=prodigal"
                     /note="rasttk_feature_annotation_tool=annotate_proteins_km 
                     er_v2"
                     /db_xref="RAST2:fig|562.43666.peg.63"
                     /translation="MHLNTGQNRPTFSWSALGWAIFYFGFFSTLLQVIIFSSGYSGTNG
                     IRDSLLFSCLWLIPVFLYPDRIKIIAAVVGFILWGTSLAALCYYFLYGHEFSQSVLFVM
                     FETNAREAGEYFSQYFSLKLLLISLVYTAVSVFLWTRLRPVYIPLPWRRIVSFLLLYAL
                     LLHPVVLKSLIRQEPLNDTLGKLASRMEPAAPWQFVSSYYQYHQQLNALTTFLNENSAL
                     PPLGNLRDESGERPRTLVLVIGESTQRERMSLYGYLRETTPELDALRKTDPGLTVFNNV
                     VASRPYTIEALQQALTFANEKNPDLYLTQPSLMNMMKQAGYKTFWITNQQTITARNTML
                     TVFSRQTDRQYYMNQQRTQSAREYDTNVLKPFREVLNDPAPKKLIIVHLLGTHIKYKYR
                     YPEGQGRFDGITGHIPTGLNAKELEVYNDYDNANLFNDHVVASLIKDFRATAPDGFLLY
                     FSDHGEEVYDTPPYKTQGRNEDNPTRPMYTVPFLLWTSEKWHAAHPRDFSQYVDRKYSL
                     AELIHTWSDLAGLTYDGYDPTRSLVNPQFRETPRWIGNPYKKNGLTDFDTLPYGEP"
     CDS             54922..55920
                     /codon_start=1
                     /product="Lauroyl-Kdo(2)-lipid IV(A) myristoyltransferase "
                     /EC_number="2.3.1.243"
                     /label=MsbB2
                     /note="rasttk_feature_creation_tool=prodigal"
                     /note="rasttk_feature_annotation_tool=annotate_proteins_km 
                     er_v2"
                     /db_xref="RAST2:fig|562.43666.peg.64"
                     /translation="MVPPSAVLCYHNEISRQIPVNMKNIRTEFIPRFNLTLCFPRYWMT
                     WTGIGIICVFAMVPPALRDPLLGKLGMLVGRLGKSAHQRALINLSLCFPEYSDKEKENI
                     VDAMFATASMAVVLMAELALSGPDKISHRIRWNGLEIVEKMAQNNEKVIFLVPHAWGVD
                     IPAMLMAASGRKMAAMFHNQRNPVVDYVWNSVRRRFGGKLHARNDGIASFVRSVRQGYW
                     GYYLPDQDHGPEFSEFADFFATYKATLPVIGRLSRISGARIIPLFPVYDGKTHHLTIHV
                     SPPLAIRQKSDAHIARQINEVVENFVRPHPEQYTWILKLLKTRKEGEEDPY"
     repeat_region   56362..57673
                     /note="rasttk_feature_creation_tool=svr_big_repeats | 
                     svr_condense_repeats"
                     /note="/product=repeat region"
                     /db_xref="RAST2:fig|562.43666.repeat.4"
     misc_feature    complement(56362..57673)
                     /label=IS1203-like
     CDS             complement(56405..57292)
                     /codon_start=1
                     /product="Transposase"
                     /label=Transposase
                     /note="rasttk_feature_creation_tool=prodigal"
                     /note="rasttk_feature_annotation_tool=annotate_proteins_km 
                     er_v2"
                     /db_xref="RAST2:fig|562.43666.peg.65"
                     /translation="MPLLDKLREQYGVGPVCSELHIAPSTYYHCQQQRHHPDKRSARAQ
                     HDDWLKKEIQRVYDENHQVYGVRKVWRQLLREGIRVARCTVARLMAVMGLAGVLRGKKV
                     RTTVSRKAVAACDRVNRQFVAERPDQLWVADFTWVSTWRGFVYVAFIIDVFAGYIVGWR
                     VSSSMETTFVLDALEQALWARRPSGTVHHSDKGSQYVSLAYTERLKEAKLLASTGSTGD
                     SYDNAMAESINGLYKAEVIHRKSWKNRAEVELATLTWVDWYNNRRLLERLGHIPPAEAE
                     KAYYASIGNNDLAA"
     CDS             complement(57292..57618)
                     /codon_start=1
                     /product="Transposase"
                     /label=Transposase
                     /note="rasttk_feature_creation_tool=prodigal"
                     /note="rasttk_feature_annotation_tool=annotate_proteins_km 
                     er_v2"
                     /db_xref="RAST2:fig|562.43666.peg.66"
                     /translation="MTKNTRFSPEVRQRAIRMVLESQDEYDSQWAAICSIAPKIGCTPE
                     TLRVWVRQHERDTGSGDGGLTTAERQRLKELERENRELRRSNDILRQASAYFAKAEFDR
                     LWKK"
     misc_feature    57623..57672
                     /label=IRL
     CDS             complement(58098..58505)
                     /codon_start=1
                     /product="hypothetical protein"
                     /label=hypothetical protein
                     /note="rasttk_feature_creation_tool=prodigal"
                     /note="rasttk_feature_annotation_tool=annotate_proteins_km 
                     er_v2"
                     /db_xref="RAST2:fig|562.43666.peg.67"
                     /translation="MDSIKLLDKVIIYQQQNEQLYPAQALFVHMMINTILTPALTVASS
                     ESRSQGSGRCFLVKSTRYCFLVKFTLKKVVSDNIRAGIPAFLCSLYNSVLVIRIFNISL
                     LTIVYAIIHSLTLRAFSFKWDKKCFFIFNIC"
     CDS             complement(58626..60065)
                     /codon_start=1
                     /product="HlyD family type I secretion periplasmic adaptor 
                     subunit "
                     /label=HlyD
                     /note="rasttk_feature_creation_tool=prodigal"
                     /note="rasttk_feature_annotation_tool=annotate_proteins_km 
                     er_v2"
                     /db_xref="RAST2:fig|562.43666.peg.68"
                     /translation="MRFYMKGLWDLVCRYKTVFSDVWKIRHTLDAPVREKDEYAFLPAH
                     LELIETPVSRRSHFVVWSILLFVIISLLLSVLGKVEVVSVANGKFTHSGRSKEIKPIEN
                     AIVEKIMVKDGSFVKKNDPLVELTVPGVESDILKSEASLLYEKTEQYRYAILSESIQRN
                     ELPEIRITDFPGGEDNAGGEHFQRVSSLIKEQFMTWQNRKNQKQLTLNKKIVERDAALA
                     RVSLYEHQVSQEGRKLNDFKYLLNKKAVSQHSVMEQENSYIQAKNEHAVWLAQVSQLEK
                     EIELVREELALETNIFRSEIIEKHRKSTDNIVLLEHELEKNRQRKASSFIKAPVSGTVQ
                     ELNIHTEGGVVTTAETLMIIVPDNDILEVTASVLNKDIGFIQPGQEVVIKVDAYPYTRH
                     GYLTGKVKNITADSVSVPDTGLVFNVIISVDRNDIQGERKKIPVTAGMTVMAEIKTGVR
                     SVISYLLSPLKETINESLRER"
     CDS             complement(60069..62189)
                     /codon_start=1
                     /product="Alpha-hemolysin ABC transporter ATP-binding 
                     protein HlyB"
                     /label=HlyB
                     /note="rasttk_feature_creation_tool=prodigal"
                     /note="rasttk_feature_annotation_tool=annotate_proteins_km 
                     er_v2"
                     /db_xref="RAST2:fig|562.43666.peg.69"
                     /translation="MMSKCSSHNSLYALILLAQYHNITVNAETIRHQYNTHTQDFGVTE
                     WLLAAKSIGLKAKYVEKHFSRLSIISLPALIWRDDGKHYILSRVTKDSSRYLVYDPEQH
                     QSLTFSRDEFEKLYQGKVILVTSRATVVGELAKFDFSWFIPSVVKYRRILLEVLTVSAF
                     IQFLALITPLFFQVVMDKVLVHRGFSTLNIITIAFIIVILFEVILTGARTYIFSHTTSR
                     IDVELSAKLFRHLLALPVSYFENRRVGETVARVRELEQIRNFLTGQALTSVLDLFFSVI
                     FFCVMWYYSPQLTLVILLSLPCYVIWSLFISPLLRRRLDDKFLRNAENQAFLVETVTAI
                     NTIKSMAVSPQMIATWDKQLAGYVASSFRVNLVAMTGQQGIQLIQKSVMVISLWMGAHL
                     VISGEISIGQLIAFNMLAGQVIAPVIRLAHLWQDFQQVGISVERLGDVLNTPVEKKSGR
                     NILPEIQGDIEFKNVRFRYSSDGNVILNNINLYISKGDVIGIVGRSGSGKSTLTKLLQR
                     FYIPETGQILIDGHDLSLADPEWLRRQIGVVLQENILLNRSIIDNITLASPAVSMEQAI
                     EAARLAGAHDFITELKEGYNTIVGEQGVGLSGGQRQRIAIARALVTNPRILIFDEATSA
                     LDYESENIIMKNMSRICKNRTVIIIAHRLSTVKNANRIIVMDNGFISEDGTHKELISKK
                     DSLYAYLYQLQA"
     CDS             complement(62239..65235)
                     /codon_start=1
                     /product="Enterohemolysin"
                     /label=ExhA
                     /note="rasttk_feature_creation_tool=prodigal"
                     /note="rasttk_feature_annotation_tool=annotate_proteins_km 
                     er_v2"
                     /db_xref="RAST2:fig|562.43666.peg.70"
                     /translation="MTVNKIKNIFNNATLTTKSAFNTASSSVRSAGKKLILLIPDNYEA
                     QGVGINELVKAADELGIEIHRTERDDTAIANQFFGAAEKVVGLTERGVAIFAPQLDKLL
                     QKYQKVGSKIGGTAENVGNNLGKAGTVLSALQNFTGIALSGMALDELLRKQREGEDISQ
                     NDIAKSSIELINQLVDTVSSINSTVDSFSEQLNQLGSFLSSKPRLSSVGGKLQNLPDLG
                     SLGDGLDVVSGILSAVSASFILGNSDAHTGTKAAAGIELTTQVLGNVGKAVSQYILAQR
                     MAQGLSTTAASAGLITSAVMLAISPLSFLAAADKFERAKQLESYSERFKKLNYEGDALL
                     AAFHKETGAIDAALTTINTVLSSVSAGVSAASSASLIGAPISMLVSALTGTISGILEAS
                     KQAMFEHVAEKFAARINEWEKEHGKNYFENGYDARHAAFLEDSLSLLADFSRQHAVERA
                     VAITQQHWDEKIGELAGITRNADRSQSGKAYINYLENGGLLEAQPKEFTQQVFDPQKGT
                     IDLSTGNVSSVLTFITPTFTPGEEVRERKQSGKYEYMTSLIVNGKDTWSVKGIKNHKGV
                     YDYSKLIQFVEKNNKHYQARIISELGDKDDVVYSGAGSSEVFAGEGHDTVSYNKTDVGK
                     LTIDATGASKPGEYIVSKNMYGDVKVLQEVVKEQEVSVGKRTEKIQYRDFEFRTGGIPY
                     DVIDNLHSVEELIGGKHDDEFKGGKFNDIFHGADGNDYIEGNYGNDRLYGDDGDDYISG
                     GQGDDQLFGGSGNDKLSGGDGNNYLTGGSGNDELQAHGAYNILSGGTGDDKLYGGGGID
                     LLDGGEGNDYLNGGFGNDIYVYRQNYGHHTIADEGGKGDRLHLSDISFDDIAFKRVGND
                     LIMNKAINGVLSFNESNDVNGITFKNWFAKDASGADNHLVEVITDKDGREIKVDKIPHN
                     NNERSGYIKASNIASEKNMVNITSVANDINKIISSVSGFDSGDERLASLYNLSLHQNNT
                     HSTTLTTTV"
     CDS             complement(65237..65752)
                     /codon_start=1
                     /product="Hemolysin-activating lysine-acyltransferase HlyC"
                     /label=HlyC
                     /note="rasttk_feature_creation_tool=prodigal"
                     /note="rasttk_feature_annotation_tool=annotate_proteins_km 
                     er_v2"
                     /db_xref="RAST2:fig|562.43666.peg.71"
                     /translation="MKSNAFDVMGKVAWLWACSPLHKKWPLSVFAINVIPAIQTNQFAL
                     LIKDELPVAFCSWASLDLECEVKYINDVTSLYAKDWMSGERKWFIDWIAPFGHNMELYK
                     YMRKKYPYELFRAIRLDESSKTGKIAEFHGGGIDKKLASKIFRQYHHELMSEVKNRQDF
                     NFNIEKEN"
     repeat_region   66131..67441
                     /note="rasttk_feature_creation_tool=svr_big_repeats | 
                     svr_condense_repeats"
                     /note="/product=repeat region"
                     /db_xref="RAST2:fig|562.43666.repeat.5"
     misc_feature    66132..67441
                     /label=IS1203
     misc_feature    66132..66181
                     /label=IRL
     CDS             66186..66512
                     /codon_start=1
                     /product="Transposase"
                     /label=Transposase
                     /note="rasttk_feature_creation_tool=prodigal"
                     /note="rasttk_feature_annotation_tool=annotate_proteins_km 
                     er_v2"
                     /db_xref="RAST2:fig|562.43666.peg.72"
                     /translation="MTKNTRFSPEVRQRAIRMVLESQDEYDSQWAAICSIAPKIGCTPE
                     TLRVWVRQHERDTGSGDGGLTTAERQRLKELERENRELRRSNDILRQASAYFAKAEFDR
                     LWKK"
     CDS             66512..67399
                     /codon_start=1
                     /product="Transposase"
                     /label=Transposase
                     /note="rasttk_feature_creation_tool=prodigal"
                     /note="rasttk_feature_annotation_tool=annotate_proteins_km 
                     er_v2"
                     /db_xref="RAST2:fig|562.43666.peg.73"
                     /translation="MPLLDKLREQYGVGPVCSELHIAPSTYYHCQQQRHHPDKRSARAQ
                     HDDWLKKEIQRVYDENHQVYGVRKVWRQLLREGIRVARCTVARLMAVMGLAGVLRGKKV
                     RTTVSRKAVAACDRVNRQFVAERPDQLWVADFTWVSTWQGFVYVAFIIDVFAGYIVGWQ
                     VSSSMETTFVLDALEQALWARRPSGTIHHSDKGSQYVSLAYTQRLKEAGLLASTGSTGD
                     SYDNAMAESINGLYKAEVIHRKSWKNRTEVELATLTWVDWYNNRRLLERLGHIPPAEAE
                     KAYYASIGNNDLAA"
     misc_feature    67392..67441
                     /label=IRR
     CDS             complement(67764..68147)
                     /codon_start=1
                     /product="IncF plasmid conjugative transfer mating signal 
                     transduction protein TraM"
                     /label=TraM
                     /note="rasttk_feature_creation_tool=prodigal"
                     /note="rasttk_feature_annotation_tool=annotate_proteins_km 
                     er_v2"
                     /db_xref="RAST2:fig|562.43666.peg.74"
                     /translation="MAKVNLYISNDAYEKINAIIEKRRQEGAREKDVSFSATASMLLEL
                     GLRVHEAQMERKESAFNQTEFNKLLLECVVKTQSSVAKILGIESLSPHVSGNPKFEYAN
                     MVEDIREKVSSEMERFFLKNDDE"
     CDS             68561..69070
                     /codon_start=1
                     /product="Lytic transglycosylase"
                     /label=Lytic transglycosylase
                     /note="rasttk_feature_creation_tool=prodigal"
                     /note="rasttk_feature_annotation_tool=annotate_proteins_km 
                     er_v2"
                     /db_xref="RAST2:fig|562.43666.peg.75"
                     /translation="MKKWMLAICLMFINEICHATDCFDLAGRDYKIDPDLLRAISWKES
                     RYRVNAIGINPVTGYGSGLMQVDSQHFNELARYGIKPEHLTTDPCMNIYTGAYYLAIAF
                     KKWGVSWEAVGAYNAGFRKTEHQNQRRLAYASDVYRIYTGIKSSKGIQIPATKKSLPEI
                     NSVQNN"
     CDS             complement(69191..70528)
                     /codon_start=1
                     /product="Transposase"
                     /label=Transposase
                     /note="rasttk_feature_creation_tool=prodigal"
                     /note="rasttk_feature_annotation_tool=annotate_proteins_km 
                     er_v2"
                     /db_xref="RAST2:fig|562.43666.peg.76"
                     /translation="MPLLNDLLDFSDHPLMPPPSAQLFAEHLPVEWIQHCLTLSAHATV
                     RRRRLPGDMVIWMVVAMAFFRNEPITDVVRRLNLSADGEAGMNLLARSAVTQARQRVGA
                     APVEWLFRQTAQTWGSERYLKDDWHGLQLFAIDGAPFRTPDEPELREYYGSANTSTERQ
                     SAYPVMRLVALMNLGSHILLNAVTAPYRRSETVPAHSMLATIPDNSITLFDKLFYSADL
                     LLTLNQQGCNRHWLLPAWKNIAAETEESYGPGDRLLKLKVSLQARKKNPALPEFWYARA
                     VTYEVNGVEKTVQTSLPADRYKAKEVAELYHSRWEIEVGFRNLKSSLLNNALVLRSRKV
                     ELLEQEVWGMLLAYNLIRREATKAAEKHKKAASEISFKFAFQFIATEMIVLGNTASPGT
                     IPKRLEHLRGALEVVFITKRPRPSRPRAVKISKTRYPVKRSTAPLK"
     CDS             complement(70807..71289)
                     /codon_start=1
                     /product="DUF932 family protein"
                     /label=DUF932
                     /note="rasttk_feature_creation_tool=prodigal"
                     /note="rasttk_feature_annotation_tool=annotate_proteins_km 
                     er_v2"
                     /db_xref="RAST2:fig|562.43666.peg.77"
                     /translation="MIPGIFRFVCTNGLVCGNNFGEIRVPHKGDIVGQVIEGAYEVLGV
                     FDKVTDNMEAMKEIHLNSDEQHLFGRAALMVRYEDENKTPVTPEQIITPRRRENKQNDL
                     WTTWQRAQENMIKGGLSGRSASGKNTRTRAITGIDGDIRINKALWVIAEQFRKWKS"
     CDS             complement(71286..71624)
                     /codon_start=1
                     /product="DUF932 family protein"
                     /label=DUF932
                     /note="rasttk_feature_creation_tool=prodigal"
                     /note="rasttk_feature_annotation_tool=annotate_proteins_km 
                     er_v2"
                     /db_xref="RAST2:fig|562.43666.peg.78"
                     /translation="MRLASRFGRYNSIRRERPLTDDELMQFVPSVFSGDKHESRSERYT
                     YIPTISSISYVMKVSSHSLPVRVGFVIWDVANTVNICYVFAGKGILTGRKFLKLSCLIH
                     MMVHPVIR"
     CDS             71803..72096
                     /codon_start=1
                     /product="Hypothetical protein"
                     /label=hypothetical protein
                     /note="rasttk_feature_creation_tool=prodigal"
                     /note="rasttk_feature_annotation_tool=annotate_proteins_km 
                     er_v1"
                     /db_xref="RAST2:fig|562.43666.peg.79"
                     /translation="MIGFRNVDMAELRIHTPAERVAIAEGHLFRVAFAIFFQLSQAAEF
                     QDVPLFPGVFFFPATRSVYDAVLTWIFRVLILLSPLSGFQPPSSFEFREPRF"
     CDS             72093..72827
                     /codon_start=1
                     /product="YddA protein"
                     /label=YddA
                     /note="rasttk_feature_creation_tool=prodigal"
                     /note="rasttk_feature_annotation_tool=annotate_proteins_km 
                     er_v2"
                     /db_xref="RAST2:fig|562.43666.peg.80"
                     /translation="MTFCGDLPFVPSGIHHHLFENLRRKGHHCHGRKRLSGGRPQKFLP
                     AFGQKVLRDVHFTLDWRRRLCPRRQGLKQVNGTGHNNGQGPAATTESACAKRRCPLHPG
                     GLLPECQERRPRRDRGGATGTVAASQGFASGMEARQGGDSFAGSVHDSPPRQGDARKSH
                     KQERNGKKRKRKKKKNNNKHGNHRKITSEKNIPDTSQTGRVTGDASAWPASLPAGVSLP
                     GVFARADRRPPPPALYHLFLLP"
     CDS             complement(72806..72997)
                     /codon_start=1
                     /product="hypothetical protein"
                     /label=hypothetical protein
                     /note="rasttk_feature_creation_tool=prodigal"
                     /note="rasttk_feature_annotation_tool=annotate_proteins_km 
                     er_v2"
                     /db_xref="RAST2:fig|562.43666.peg.81"
                     /translation="MNINTETREILRNYRAVINVRRRDMGQKPLTTAQIVDEICDFVAN
                     QQAVFLGGHYILQGSRNR"
     CDS             complement(72994..73416)
                     /codon_start=1
                     /product="DUF1380 family protein"
                     /EC_number="2.1.1.72"
                     /label=DUF1380
                     /note="rasttk_feature_creation_tool=prodigal"
                     /note="rasttk_feature_annotation_tool=annotate_proteins_km 
                     er_v1"
                     /db_xref="RAST2:fig|562.43666.peg.82"
                     /translation="MYCTVKEIIREVLDTDVPDSECVFAVVLTRGDVRHIARDWSLTDD
                     ELETVMQRLDDAFEHGADVSIVHDVVRELMEEKRASRQVTVPAVMLEKVMALAGSEMKR
                     LYAVGSENGGDGDAFVREEREAMDVVLQALDGEHMS"
     CDS             complement(73463..73864)
                     /codon_start=1
                     /product="Antirestriction protein Yubl"
                     /label=Yubl
                     /note="rasttk_feature_creation_tool=prodigal"
                     /note="rasttk_feature_annotation_tool=annotate_proteins_km 
                     er_v2"
                     /db_xref="RAST2:fig|562.43666.peg.83"
                     /translation="MQYAKPVTLNVEECDRLSFLPYLFGLGFLYAEASVYVLAKQMMPE
                     YEGGFWHFIRLPDGDRFHLVNGANWFDRTVSADAAGIILTSLVINRQLWLYHDSGDAGL
                     THLYRMRDAQSWSHIEVHPECNAIYAALD"
     CDS             complement(74281..75057)
                     /codon_start=1
                     /product="hypothetical protein"
                     /label=hypothetical protein
                     /note="rasttk_feature_creation_tool=prodigal"
                     /note="rasttk_feature_annotation_tool=annotate_proteins_km 
                     er_v2"
                     /db_xref="RAST2:fig|562.43666.peg.84"
                     /translation="MNENTTLNALICRHARDLLLAQGWPEETDVDQRNPKYPGWIIIYV
                     LLDAPRLATLLINRHGGVLPPLLASAIHKLTGTGAELVLSGSQWQSLPVLPADGTQVSF
                     PYAGEWLTEDEIRAVLAAVRDAVRSVSCRVAEDTLRIRAALTTTGQTLLTRQTRRFRLV
                     VKESDHPCWLDEDDENLPVVLDAILNRGARFSAVEMYLVSDCLEHILSSGLACDVLRIP
                     DEPPRQWFDRGVLREVVREARAEIRSMADALAKIRK"
     CDS             complement(75103..75537)
                     /codon_start=1
                     /product="DUF1380 family protein"
                     /label=DUF1380
                     /note="rasttk_feature_creation_tool=prodigal"
                     /note="rasttk_feature_annotation_tool=annotate_proteins_km 
                     er_v2"
                     /db_xref="RAST2:fig|562.43666.peg.85"
                     /translation="MYGTCETLCRELAAQYPGDTPLMLVVWSPEEIQVLADGMDISLSD
                     HEIRTVLARLEDIPEDQRTESGISSGAAMEIISNVSENRQVTVPAELLASLIQTAEQAL
                     WKREWAARDNGLAVPEFVTRRQAVVNQARILLKNNTHEND"
     CDS             complement(75549..75770)
                     /codon_start=1
                     /product="hypothetical protein"
                     /label=hypothetical protein
                     /note="rasttk_feature_creation_tool=prodigal"
                     /note="rasttk_feature_annotation_tool=annotate_proteins_km 
                     er_v2"
                     /db_xref="RAST2:fig|562.43666.peg.86"
                     /translation="MNYAGHEKLRAEVAEVANAMCDLRTTMNEMEQRYSFNADTLPERL
                     VRQTLFRANRLLMEAYTEILELDSCFKD"
     CDS             complement(75771..76454)
                     /codon_start=1
                     /product="DNA methylase"
                     /EC_number="2.1.1.72"
                     /label=DNA methylase
                     /note="rasttk_feature_creation_tool=prodigal"
                     /note="rasttk_feature_annotation_tool=annotate_proteins_km 
                     er_v2"
                     /db_xref="RAST2:fig|562.43666.peg.87"
                     /translation="MSRFIQGDCVRVMATFPGNAVDFILTDPPYLVGFRDRQGRTIAGD
                     KTDEWLQPACNEMYRVLKKDALMVSFYGWNRVDRFMAAWKNAGFSVVGHLVFTKTYTSK
                     AAYVGYRHECAYILAKGRPALPQKPLPDVLGWKYSGNRHHPTEKPVTSLQPLIESFTHP
                     NAIVLDPFAGSGSTCVAALQSGRRYIGIELLEQYHRAGQQRLAAVQRAMQQGAANDNWF
                     EPEAA"
     CDS             complement(76531..76836)
                     /codon_start=1
                     /product="Hypothetical protein"
                     /label=hypothetical protein
                     /translation="MTETGGQPPVSFPVKDVAGLLFLLRRLTRRGRNAACGQCPASGRA
                     RDGRFYRSRLALVTVYASPSPFSDERPSSRFRGISSPSKRRRLRYSTVGLTRYRTR"
     CDS             complement(76928..77254)
                     /codon_start=1
                     /product="Hypothetical protein"
                     /label=hypothetical protein
                     /note="rasttk_feature_creation_tool=prodigal"
                     /note="rasttk_feature_annotation_tool=annotate_proteins_km 
                     er_v1"
                     /db_xref="RAST2:fig|562.43666.peg.91"
                     /translation="MPSRLDVEVNGFNGGVLNGVPSAYHWYTEQYGVKWPVGYEVNISS
                     QRDNFIQVDFDTPWCQPESDVIAELSRRFSCTLEHWYAEQGCDFCGWQLYERGELVDVL
                     WGGT"
     CDS             77288..77773
                     /codon_start=1
                     /product="Error-prone, lesion bypass DNA polymerase V 
                     (UmuC)"
                     /label=UmuC
                     /note="rasttk_feature_creation_tool=glimmer3"
                     /note="rasttk_feature_annotation_tool=annotate_proteins_km 
                     er_v2"
                     /db_xref="RAST2:fig|562.43666.peg.92"
                     /translation="MKFSEPVIVFSSNYPLYASMSNRVMVHLEALAPRVEQYSIDEMFL
                     DVRGIDSCIDFEDFDQQLREHVRNGTGLTIGVGMGPTKTLAKSTQWASKEWPQFGGVLA
                     LTPDNIRRAEKLLSLQLAHEPCIYQEELQCGSGEKGPGTQWRKLYFTGGRTAPPNSR"
     CDS             77905..78300
                     /codon_start=1
                     /product="Error-prone, lesion bypass DNA polymerase V 
                     (UmuC)"
                     /label=DNA polymerase V
                     /note="rasttk_feature_creation_tool=prodigal"
                     /note="rasttk_feature_annotation_tool=annotate_proteins_km 
                     er_v2"
                     /db_xref="RAST2:fig|562.43666.peg.93"
                     /translation="MKTSPFAVNEPYYGNVASEKLLIPTQDTRDIIAAAVRILDRIWVD
                     GHRYAKAGCILNDFTPTGVSHLNLFDDTQPRSNSNQPLKVVDSINHSGLGKVWFAGRGI
                     APEWQIKREMSSPAYTTRWNELPVARL"
     CDS             complement(78441..79403)
                     /codon_start=1
                     /product="Chromosome (plasmid) partitioning protein ParB"
                     /label=ParB
                     /note="rasttk_feature_creation_tool=prodigal"
                     /note="rasttk_feature_annotation_tool=annotate_proteins_km 
                     er_v2"
                     /db_xref="RAST2:fig|562.43666.peg.94"
                     /translation="MKKVLARGRVLGNSNSEFARMLEGDGEIKTFTLKSGKQAKFIKTV
                     VLSGDIESKTFVDVSVNGRDQTMLSRESVSDITRTIKLQQFFPAIGREVDGRIEVLDGT
                     RRRAACIYNNVKFEILVTKDSIDIADARQLAKDIQTAREHSLRELGKRLEVTYGASMTK
                     EEIAQAESISPAKVTRAFQAASVPDEMISVFPIINDISLSDYQFLLKLSEKATNKKMSV
                     EEFMDRVRQKLMALPDYPTIEKSKILAVFRSEGKLLTDRPVKTVETEKLKEFSDRNQFA
                     RKKTDPRKRLVVYEFSRISNEVQLEIDEAIKNILRKLPE"
     CDS             complement(79400..80605)
                     /codon_start=1
                     /product="Chromosome (plasmid) partitioning protein ParA"
                     /label=ParA
                     /note="rasttk_feature_creation_tool=prodigal"
                     /note="rasttk_feature_annotation_tool=annotate_proteins_km 
                     er_v2"
                     /db_xref="RAST2:fig|562.43666.peg.95"
                     /translation="MKRDYGSVGTIALRASALLQAMSRDIEEQRKEFNLTEYHQTYTRN
                     AVAKLPKLSRRIVELAVKEMEESGYEFNKKRVGNVEQYALTIQNVIDIYAHRQIPKYRD
                     VHKEPYVIFVVNLKGGVSKTVSTVTLAHALRVHPDLLRHDLRILVIDLDPQASSTMFLD
                     HTHSIGTVLETAAQAMLNNLDAETLREAVIRPTMIPGVDVIPASIDDGFVASQWESLVA
                     EHLPGFKPSEVLRKTIIDRIADDYDFVFIDTGPHLDPFLLNGLAASDLLLTPTPPAQVD
                     FHSTLKYLTRLPEMLERLEEEGVEPRLSASIGFMSKMTSKRDHETSYSLAREVYASNIL
                     DSSLPRLDGFERCGESFDTIISANPVSYPGSAEALKKARTEAERFTKAVFDRIEYIRGA
                     SK"
     CDS             80976..81149
                     /codon_start=1
                     /product="Hypothetical protein"
                     /label=hypothetical protein
                     /note="rasttk_feature_creation_tool=prodigal"
                     /note="rasttk_feature_annotation_tool=annotate_proteins_km 
                     er_v1"
                     /db_xref="RAST2:fig|562.43666.peg.96"
                     /translation="MMEIKAQQFVTSTGRQVLTDNGQQGMGGVAEAIFANCAELDNDQL
                     NEIIEWVRLYQR"
     CDS             81323..81574
                     /codon_start=1
                     /product="RelB replicon stabilization protein (antitoxin to
                     RelE)"
                     /label=RelB
                     /note="rasttk_feature_creation_tool=prodigal"
                     /note="rasttk_feature_annotation_tool=annotate_proteins_km 
                     er_v2"
                     /db_xref="RAST2:fig|562.43666.peg.97"
                     /translation="MPNIILSDTSASVSELKKNPMATVSAGDGFPVAILNRNQPAFYCV
                     PAELYEKMLDALDDQELVKLVAERSNQPLHDVDLDKYL"
     CDS             81571..81858
                     /codon_start=1
                     /product="mRNA interferase RelE"
                     /label=RelE
                     /note="rasttk_feature_creation_tool=prodigal"
                     /note="rasttk_feature_annotation_tool=annotate_proteins_km 
                     er_v2"
                     /db_xref="RAST2:fig|562.43666.peg.98"
                     /translation="MRYQVKFREDALKEWQKLDKTIQQQFAKKLKKCCDNPHIPSAKLR
                     GIKDCYKIKLRASGFRLVYQVIDEQLIIAVVAVGKRERSDVYNLASERMR"
     CDS             81911..82156
                     /codon_start=1
                     /product="Mobile element protein"
                     /label=Mobile element protein
                     /note="rasttk_feature_creation_tool=prodigal"
                     /note="rasttk_feature_annotation_tool=annotate_proteins_km 
                     er_v2"
                     /db_xref="RAST2:fig|562.43666.peg.99"
                     /translation="MCRALRNALETRPRDGRLLFHSDQGVQYKSNKYRKLLYGVMQSMS
                     RRGNCLDNSPMERIFRSLKSEWLPKGGYGDCHAVRE"
     CDS             complement(82467..82631)
                     /codon_start=1
                     /product="hypothetical protein"
                     /label=hypothetical protein
                     /note="rasttk_feature_creation_tool=glimmer3"
                     /note="rasttk_feature_annotation_tool=ikeiks@patricbrc.org"
                     /db_xref="RAST2:fig|562.43666.peg.100"
                     /translation="MARFAAVWGSLMDPLLIIHGSVYWIGPLDMWINLPEGQRTQPFYE
                     RASGRTCSL"
ORIGIN
        1 gtggataagt cctccggtga gctggtgaca ctgacaccaa acaataacaa caccgtacaa
       61 cctgtggcgc tgatgcgtct gggcgtcttt gtaccgaccc ttaaatcact gaagaacagt
      121 aaaaaaaata cactgtcacg tactgatgcc acggaagaac tgacacgtct ttccctggcc
      181 cgtgcagagg gattcgataa ggttgagatc accggccccc ggctggatat ggataacgat
      241 ttcaagactt gggtggggat cattcattcc tttgcccgcc ataacgtgac tggtgacaaa
      301 gttgaactac cttttgtcga gtttgcaaaa ctgtgtggta taccttcaaa ccagtcatca
      361 cgcaggctgc gtgagcgcat cagcccttcc ctgaaacgca ttgccggtac cgtgatctcc
      421 ttttcccgca ccgatgagaa gcacacccgg gaatacatca ctcatctggt acagtcagcc
      481 tactacgata ctgaacggga tattgttcag ttacaggctg atccccgcct ttttgaactg
      541 taccagtttg acagaaaagt tcttctccag cttaaggcga ttaatgccct gaagcgacgg
      601 gagtccgccc aggcactcta cacatttata gagagcctgc cccgggatcc ggcaccgata
      661 tcgctggcgc ggctgcgtgc acgcctcaat ctgaagtctc cggtattttc ccagaaccag
      721 acggtcagac gggcaatgga gcaattgcgt gagattggat atcttgatta cactgagatc
      781 cagcggggac ggacaaaact cttctgtatt cactaccggc gtccccggtt aaaagcgccg
      841 aatgatgaga gtaaggaaaa tccgttgcca ccttcacctg cggaaaaagt cagtccggag
      901 atggcggaga agcttgccct gcttgagaaa ctgggcatca cgctggatga cctggaaaaa
      961 ctcttcaaat cccgctgaac ataaactgta gtcagtgaag atcgctcctt tactgactac
     1021 agcttatatt aaccggggca gtgagtggtt tgctcactgc agtttatatt ctgtttcctg
     1081 cagtgctgtc tgtagctgag ctgccatctg ctgtccctta cgtaagtgat cccgtaacct
     1141 gatgctgagg cattgctccc ttcataaaac atgacttact cactacagct tatatacatg
     1201 ctccagctta tgttatgtct gttctgctga ccactgctta tataaggaag cgcgtatgcc
     1261 gtcacctcag gggaggcagt gtacgcagga tctccgcagc atcccgcccg tcacctgtga
     1321 aaggcactgc cagcgtggca gccatatcca gtgcaaacac tctggtataa acctccatag
     1381 aacgtggatc cctgtgacca gccagtgcct gaatgacttt ccggggctgg cggtgataaa
     1441 gcatgtgcat gatatagctg tgccggaagg tgtgtggtgt aaccggaatc gaaaagtgta
     1501 ctccgtcagc ttcggcccgt ctgacagcct gcttcagcca gttgcgcatg gtttcgtcgg
     1561 tcacggccca taatggttca cgacgacggg gccgggtggt gatcatccag ctttccatct
     1621 gcctgacata gcttatatct gtcagcggaa ctaggcggac ttcatctttt ggcgggcgtc
     1681 cgcgtcgcgc acgcactttt tcggacagga tccgcacaaa cggtcttgca ccatccagat
     1741 caaatgattc cggcgtcagc atccgggctt cgccaatacg cattccggta ttccagaggg
     1801 tggcgaacag catatggtga cgctgatccg gcatatagaa gagaagggca ctcacttccg
     1861 gggccagcag gtaggccggt gtggcccccg tggaagtggc cattcttctc agggagagcg
     1921 ctgttgcaaa atccaccccc ggcgcaatgg gtaacaggga gacgcgttct ggtgaattct
     1981 gcaggggaat gacattgttc atgagttatt tttcacgtag cacacgcact gtttatggat
     2041 acaggtattc tgacctgaac gcccggatcc ttccacgaca ataaatcgca gcgcgcggat
     2101 ccttttgttt gattatcacg cattgttgtg ggtaaaacca aatacgtaaa ggcgcatttt
     2161 gccgcaggta tcccgtctta agccagtcat ggtgcgggtt gagagcttgt ttaccgtttt
     2221 tgggagaatt ggggtaatgc caggagaggc agacatgggt aaacagagtt cagacaggaa
     2281 agaagtgcag gtacgttacg taaatcctaa ccaagttttg atatgcgatt cgaacgcact
     2341 gcattatctg ctgtagaaaa tagcttccgg atattcagta gttctctggg aatatcccga
     2401 tggaaaaata tgcagcagat aaatgaatat ggcaatagag tgcaatttat tcattacggg
     2461 atgctaatct acacataaaa tatcagaaaa gactattaat aagaataaac aagcccttat
     2521 attataatag taaaaatatg gaggtggtat tttctggatg caagttactc gcgttataaa
     2581 atttctttaa ttttgtaaag ttttaaccac tcaacattat atctactttt taattttcta
     2641 taacagataa cttcaaagcc catatatttc gctaaaaaca ttgttattga taaactgtca
     2701 gagaaggatt tctacccttc tctgactacc tctttgataa atattctcac cattaacaca
     2761 taccttgcat atattattac gctgcgtgtt atattattaa cttctgcaga atgtcctcag
     2821 ttgtatcatc atatattatg atatctaaat tatgaccatt agtatcaatt actatagtat
     2881 caacaaaata atctttccga agttttccta ttggtaaatc cagaattttt ccatcaccgc
     2941 ctgttgcaag ccagaaagcc tccctgaatg aaacagatgc tccggagtat ccccagacct
     3001 cagaagataa ctgagagttg cccccatcgt taagggcttt acttgctgtt attgcatgga
     3061 gacacgcctc aaatatcgat gggctatgtc ctgctgggat atcactccca agaccaacat
     3121 ttatattcag aacctgacgc aagataaata tatctgtttg caaaaataga aattagaaag
     3181 aggactgtga gaaattccgg cagatgctga gtctataaga ggcatatgat catcactgat
     3241 atgattgcgg tatgtaagaa tggtttttcg tgtcatcaga tcataattat ataatgcctg
     3301 actatcggta acaccatatc tctcaacgac aacgtcacag tgtaatcatt catggagact
     3361 tacatatggg aaatatctta tttgatgaaa agaataatcg tttttggccg attgattttt
     3421 caaacagtta cgagcattat tattcaattg acaaagatag caaattattt gtaaataaga
     3481 tggcagacag agagttttgc tcaatattaa aaactttgcg ggaaaatgcc ataagcaata
     3541 tatagaaaaa tgatattgtt ggcattgttc actgatattc ttgcggcaca tttcaactaa
     3601 aactcaggag agaaggagtg aatgttgctc atatattgag agtccaagag gtcgtccacc
     3661 taccaaaacg gccaacaatc ttggtgtggg cagtagcttg tgataacact ttattaacat
     3721 tgaacgcttt tagtatatat ctcctgagta ttagcataaa cttctaatat aacttaataa
     3781 tttgagatca aatatgtatt tcatcggtta tcatggcacg agtgaggcgt cagcccagaa
     3841 tattctttcc gtcggagttc aggagcgctt ccttcctcca acgggacaaa tcggcagagg
     3901 tttctacatt gcgaagatga acggtacgct accacagtgg ggcgctgaaa acgcaaccga
     3961 attcgcccgc agaaatcagc cgtatttcac tcgcatggtc agcttattga ccggcgcgtc
     4021 aaataatcca tggcttgata aagctgctca gcgaacaatt ttaaaaattt acactgtccg
     4081 tccgctattg cattgtaaat ggaacatcat gaaccccggc gacttagaat tcttgaaggc
     4141 cacactctat gacaacggtg gcccaggtct ggatcttaag cgcgattgca aatggttgta
     4201 ccaccagagg aactccagta cctgcgggtg aagagagatg atggcatctt tgaaaagccg
     4261 cagaactggt tttcgaaaga tgtagtggca cactgaattt ggccacctga acagaggtga
     4321 tatgctcacc tcagaacaac acaggtgctc caatgaaaaa aagaaatttc agcgcagagt
     4381 ttaaacgcga atccgctcaa ctggttgttg accagaacta cacggtggca gatgccgcca
     4441 aagctatgga tatcggcctt tccacaatga caagatgggt caaacaactg cgtgatgagc
     4501 gtcagggcaa aacaccaaaa gcctctccga taacaccaga acaaatcgaa atacgtgagc
     4561 tgaggaaaaa gctacaacgc attgaaatgg agaatgaaat attaaaaaag gctactgtag
     4621 attcaattgg tcaacgcaac agttatgtga aaacatgggg ttgcggaggt ttttgaatga
     4681 gacgaacatt tacagcagag gaaaaagcct ctgtttttga actatggaag aacggaacag
     4741 gcttcagtga aatagcgaat atcctgggtt caaaacccgg aacgatcttc actatgttaa
     4801 gggatactgg cggcataaaa ccccatgagc ataagcgggc tgtagctcac ctgacactgt
     4861 ctgagcgcga ggagatacga gctggtttgt cagccaaaat gagcattcgt gcgatagcta
     4921 ctgcgctgaa tcgcagtcct tcgacgatct cacgtgaagt tcagcgtaat cggggcagac
     4981 gctattacaa agctgttgat gctaataacc gagccaacag aatggcgaaa aggccaaaac
     5041 cgtgcttact ggatcaaaat ttaccattgc gaaagcttgt tctggaaaag ctggagatga
     5101 aatggtctcc agagcaaata tcaggatggt taaggcgaac aaaaccacgt caaaaaacgc
     5161 tgcgaatatc acctgagaca atttataaaa cgctgtactt tcgtagccgt gaagcgctac
     5221 accacctgaa tatacagcat ctgcgacggt cgcatagcct tcgccatggc aggcgtcata
     5281 cccgcaaagg cgaaagaggt acgattaaca tagtgaacgg aacaccaatt cacgaacgtt
     5341 cccgaaatat cgataacaga cgctctctgg ggcattggga gggcgattta gtctcaggta
     5401 caaaaaactc tcatatagcc acacttgtag accgaaaatc acgttatacg atcatcctta
     5461 gactcagggg caaagattct gtctcagtaa atcaggctct taccgacaaa ttcctgagtt
     5521 taccgtcaga actcagaaaa tcactgacat gggacagagg aatggaactg gccagacatc
     5581 tagaatttac tgtcagcacc ggcgttaaag tttacttctg cgatcctcag agtccttggc
     5641 agcggggaac aaatgagaac acaaatgggc taattcggca gtactttcct aaaaagacat
     5701 gtcttgccca atatactcaa catgaactag atctggttgc tgctcagcta aacaacagac
     5761 cgagaaagac actgaagttc aaaacaccga aagagataat tgaaaggggt gttgcattga
     5821 cagattgaat ctacaaccgc gctcttgatg tcagactccc tgaacagttc tcgataatcg
     5881 ggaaactcag agcgcattat cctgtggtca cactctgcca tgtgttcggg gttcatcgca
     5941 gcagctacag atactggaaa aaccgtcctg aaaaaccaga cggcagacag tattcgctct
     6001 gcatcaccgg tccgtatacc tgccgcatgc aattgcatca gcaaaggaga atgctgattt
     6061 acacttctga ggataatccg gataagtaac gctgcaataa tcagaacaat gagaataaaa
     6121 ataatcagct tcattgttta tctgctcctg gtaattaatt atgctgaatt attaccttac
     6181 atatttccat atttcttttg gtatcctgtc atataacttt ccggtgatta attctgctaa
     6241 ccggtggtct gctgctgaat taaatgattc acgttcactg gtcgataaac tgtctctgtt
     6301 tttatgaata attttttcca gcgtattgac tgatgaacat cgccgtaatt gatacagcca
     6361 ttcctgtttt gttttttcca tttttattcc cgctgagaac agatgaatga taagattgcc
     6421 atcgctttat ttacggtgtc tccatatcca ggggggaacc ggatcagcat ctgaccagag
     6481 cccacgtttt tgttgtctgg cttcgttctg aaggacaggc agcacgggat ctgtgttgta
     6541 ctgctcatat acccaggcgg ccccggcccg gaccataaac tgattaacat tcattccgtc
     6601 tggtgcataa acctgcccga gaatacgacc ataacgatct cgctgaaaat atgtgacggt
     6661 aaccgttttt cctgcaacca gtgatttcat catgtctgtc gaccaccggc cataatcctg
     6721 tttcttttcc ggcgcatcaa tatttaccag cctgatccgc accgccttcc gtgagtccat
     6781 gacctcgatg gtatcaccgt ccagtacacg aacaacccgt ccatgaatat ctgcacacaa
     6841 taccggccat gaaaagataa ataataccag tggaatatat ttcctcatgt tattctccgt
     6901 atcagataaa tagcacctgt atttcaggca tcctgaatat tgcagcacac actgaataac
     6961 accttatttt gtgaaattaa tcacaaaata taaaatcacg acttaatacg gaaaaaactc
     7021 tgtgctactc agaactgtcc ggtcatactg cccgaccgga tattaaaaaa agcaaatctc
     7081 atgcattatt cagccttctg aatccctgga gtaatgaagg ctgctttttt cgttaccccc
     7141 ttcctcggca gcgccggtgg cagtgttcag ccctttttcg ggcaaactgc tgccagtctg
     7201 tccggggtgc aacaccggca gcccgtcgcc atgcttctgc cgcttccatc cagcgtccac
     7261 tgacttccag aataacggcc cggcttccgg cacgctggta acgccagacc tgaccgttcc
     7321 gtgaactgtt tctgaatcca ttcatcttta tcactcctct ttaacccgtc agtattatgg
     7381 tgttaaataa tctactgaat tagcttcctt tcgggtacgg aagttatttc cttttaagcc
     7441 ttatttccct gcctcctctc tctgagggag gcttttttta tttctcatca agcacggcct
     7501 gaagttctgc ctttatccgg ttctggcggc ggattttatc cagacgcgct gccgcatacg
     7561 cttcctcctc ctgagaaata tgctccgtca catacccttc cgtgtcatac cggcaggcac
     7621 cggctttcat ggcacacaga tagctttctg aacgggtgat ggccttcagc gccctgcgca
     7681 gctttttatg cgagagcggg atattccgct gcgccacgtc ttccagtaac acgtcccgga
     7741 taccgcaggc cagaagccgg ggcgtgtcac cgtcaaataa tcccggccac cagggtttca
     7801 gggtgttcac ggtctcatcc agcgtgggca ggttcagata aatggacagc gcctgtctgg
     7861 cctgcgcttt ttttgccgcc agctccgctt cccgggctgc tttctcggcc agcttctgct
     7921 ttttcacctt ccattttggt ggcgtggtga cattgatgat ggttttccgg ctgcggacag
     7981 gcgtctctcc ttccgttttc cgcttcagtg tcagtaccgg tcgtttttgc tctgccatgc
     8041 ttactctgac cttcgtgaaa atatgccctg caggccgttg aaacaactca tcgtaacagg
     8101 aagttaattt caacgacctt taacgtataa atactgacaa ttaaagatat tgtttaaacc
     8161 attgtgtctg cacagctact acacgttcaa aaaacgcgcc ctcataaata tcataatggc
     8221 atgcatcagc ttcctcgtat aattccttag taccagaagc aacagcatca tataatgctc
     8281 ttccctgttc cggtggatta acgctatcct ggccggcaat aacaaccaaa actgggcact
     8341 ggacgctggc tgcactctct gccggtttat attgcaacgt ttccatgacc gtaaggaaag
     8401 gtatttttat atccatttcg ggatgccggg ctttgatttt ctcgaagaat accttcgatt
     8461 catcatcact tagtacccgt gtaaccccca caaacatctc tttcccggtg tttttcttct
     8521 tctctgccat tttattcagc gtggatagaa aagacgctct ctccgattca ttcatctcgc
     8581 cggtaaccag aacatcaccg tcagcaaaag ccagctggct gacaatacat tttacgcgtt
     8641 ggtcctgcgc agctgcactg aagacatgcc cccctcccag cgatgttccc cataacccaa
     8701 tacgctgatt atcaatacat tcctgctttt ctgcccaatt gataactgaa ataatatctt
     8761 cggtctgcat tgcaggaacc agacgccctc gttctccatc actctcaccg aatcctcgat
     8821 aatcaaaagt aatcgttgcg aatcctgctt ctgtgaaggc attcgcaaag caagggagca
     8881 gaacattcct gataccgcaa aacccatggc ataagataat caaaggatgt tttatatttc
     8941 cttcaggaac acgaaatgtc agggcaatac cttcagagag tttgtgatcc gtaattttca
     9001 taaatatcct gtgttatgtt gtttattaat aagcagaatc agcgtcagta tcataccagt
     9061 cacaacgcca gaatgcccag cacagccaga tgacagccat agaacgtcgg gaaaaaatct
     9121 ccgggccaga aacggggtaa tgattttcct acacgcgaca ccagaccaac ggtcagcacc
     9181 gtcatcacaa gaccagctac agccgccgca tcactggagg caaggttaag tgccggaatc
     9241 acggccagca ggcatgcaac cagcaccaga cgttccgttc tgtcttccgc ccggtacagc
     9301 cggtgactga ctgccagcat cagcagcccg gcaatgccgt aactggtgcc ggacaaaggc
     9361 ccccacagtg ccatcaggag aatggccgct gctgtacgcc acccactgcg cgtttcacac
     9421 cacgtcagca cctgtgccgc cactgcaaag gcaaacagga tattcccctc ataccacgga
     9481 aagcctgcca gataatacgc gaactgggca ataattcccc atccccacag ccggttaatg
     9541 gccgactgcc tgatatgcgc atggcgggac agattcagcc cccacaccag agcaaacaac
     9601 ggaaaggctc cacgcccggc cagaaacatc cacgtctggt ccagatgcag aatgcggttt
     9661 gcgtggtcca gtaccatcag caccagtgcc accgttttga tgatatcccg ctgtccgggt
     9721 gaccagacca gcaacgactg caaccaggta tcggtccggg cagccagtga atcgttacgt
     9781 gtcgtgttcg tgttatccgt tgtcatcagc gtttatcttc ctgtatcagt ctccgcccag
     9841 ggttttctct ttctgcaggt cacgaaccat atcccgctcc atctgctgca gtcgctcctg
     9901 cagcaggttt tcccggacaa cctcacggac cgcctcccgc tcccgttgtg gttcacgcag
     9961 tacactctcc ggcagcgcgg cttcccgttc agaagtgaca gcccgttcac gctcctgccc
    10021 ggcaatctcc ctgacagcct gctctgttct gccgtccggc aggtcaggtt tgttctctgc
    10081 cattttacgg acaatttcat ctgcgcggcg ttccgtttca cggcggatgg cctcttcagc
    10141 ctgccgctgt gccagtacct ctgccgtgac cggttcaccg tttccggcac ccggctgaac
    10201 gctgttatcc ggaatatccc cccacacgcg accaccggtg atggcaccgg gattccacgg
    10261 acgaccttca ccggcaattc tcaccaccac accgctgtca ggattatcac gggcaatccg
    10321 gacaccatcc tgcatattat cagccagcag gctttctccg ttacggctgc cctgcagggc
    10381 cacgaactgc gcatccccgc tgcctttcac ccggccttca ccactgaagc cccgcagccc
    10441 gtttccgtca tccgtggtca gcgggttcag ccagatacca gctgacttgc cgttacggtc
    10501 aaaagccggc agtgccacat acggctgcgg atatttgcgc ccgggtgcaa taaaccgtgc
    10561 aggactgtct cccccggcca gccctgcctg acggagaacg gcacggccgg ccaccacgtc
    10621 ccgcagctcc cgcgccgtac tgaacagccg ctctgcattc atgacctccc ggtccgattt
    10681 cggctctagc acatcgtggg cagttccttt ctgtacggca ttgttaatgg catccgtcca
    10741 gccctgacgg ttatcggtat acacctgcac atgctgcttc atacgcgaca gggccacgta
    10801 ggctgactca aagccggcca tctgtttccg gttaccttcc gtgccttcaa gcgcaatggc
    10861 aaaggtttca cttgccccct gcgcaccgtg ggcggtgatg gcataggcca ggtcaatatg
    10921 ttgctctgcc cgctcctgac cggggcgaat cacccgggtc tgctgtccgt ccgacagcgt
    10981 gacactgtca ccggaaaccg ctgtcaccgt ccagacgctg ttggccacat aaccgcgctc
    11041 ccggtcactc ttcgtgaagc gcatccggtc accggttccc acccggatgg tgtccggagt
    11101 gtacagtgtg acgccttcag ccaccgcctc ccggggcgaa atcagccgcg tgttaccttc
    11161 cgcatcctgc agggttatca gcccgtcatc cttgctgata ccggcaatcc ggtgatacac
    11221 attatccacc agggcaagtg cgtcccgatg tgtctcccag gtggagagac gacgcaactc
    11281 tccgtcgcgt atattcgctg tattcaggac aggcaccatg acctgctctt tccccagctc
    11341 accggccttt tcccgtgcat catgaatcat gctgttcagt acgcgccggt cctcattcag
    11401 gtgcgtgaca atcagcgtct gctcccgtgt ttccggtgtt ctgccggtat agtcgcggac
    11461 aatggcttca tacagtgtca tggggacatc cgggaaagcc tcgcctttca gcatcgcctt
    11521 ctgctgcgct tctgccagtt tcgcttcctg gctgtgactg aactccgtca cagagtgctc
    11581 cggtgcccat gcgccctcct gacgaggcac ctgagacggt ttcacactct caagcccgga
    11641 caatgccctt tccacatccc ggttaatcag gctgtatacc gcctcccgca gttccggcgt
    11701 ctgacgcaca atctctttca tgatagccac atcggcagca ctgcgcgtct gctggagacg
    11761 gaaaggctga ccgggcgcga tggcctgcag ctggtccgtg tcaccgctgg ccacggcacg
    11821 accaccaccg gccgcaatca gggcgtatgc ccgtgccatg tcggtattgc ccaccattga
    11881 gctctcatcg agcaggaaca gcgtgttgct gaaatccggt gtttctccgc tgcgctgctg
    11941 cagctgcgtg tcatgcagaa atgacgccag tgtctgtgca tccacgccgg cgctgcgcat
    12001 ctccccgacc tcgcggtgcg tgggacccag ccccacgaca cggggacgcc cactctccgg
    12061 cagcatgttc acggctgaca tcaccgcccg gaactgtgtg gtcttcccca caccggcata
    12121 gccctgcacc accgtgaaac ggtcggacgt ttccagtatc atgcgggtag cggcacgctg
    12181 tcctgatgtc agtttctcca tgagttcgcc aggtactctc tccatcagcg gcgtgaccgc
    12241 ctccttacct tcgagaatat ggcgaagaat gctcttttct gcctcatacg acgcacggga
    12301 aaccagcagg cctgtgccat agccttttgc cacatccaca tacagtaaat caccgcgttt
    12361 tatctgcgca ttgatttccc ctcccagttc agtaaaactg gttccttctg cagcaaacga
    12421 cttcgcctct gtcagcaggt ccaccatgct gaaggccagg tttttacttt ccaccacagg
    12481 aagcgccaga tgaatagcct gctgtgccgg cgtgtgaagc ccggctttct gcagactgat
    12541 agcggtttcc agcaatgtct caccggcacg cgcctttatc tgctcagaaa ccaccgtaaa
    12601 ggagggatgg cgggcaagtt tttccgcagt acgggtttca tccagtgagg aatacagccg
    12661 gacatcacga ccgctgcggg ccagaccgtt cagggtggcg ttgtccattg ccatctgtgt
    12721 gacggaggca aaaaccttcg cactgtcgct gacggaatgc ccgggcgttt ccacccagcc
    12781 gttctccagc ttcagtgccg tgaacggtga atcagccaca ggcagggtgg ccggttcagc
    12841 ccgccccggc acaacaaccg tcatcgcatc ttcactgacg gatgccacct gcaggcggtc
    12901 accgccggag acgcggagtc cgggaatttt ccctgtcacc ctcagacgct cgccgtctgc
    12961 caccggcatt ttttccggcc ggaacagcga ccagctgctg tccagagaag aaatacgcac
    13021 cacctgcgtt tcaccctgcg catcccgcag ggtcaggctg tgactctgcg ccgtcacccg
    13081 gtctatcaca tagcggtcat gactgcgtgt ctccgggttc cactgctcca tcaccattcc
    13141 cgggcggtac atatcccgca gataacggct ccggctgtcc agccagaccg gtgacagtgc
    13201 cgtcatggtc acctcctgat gtccgagcac gccctgtgtt ttcagctcac tgcgaatggc
    13261 ctgtgtcagt atggcctgtt cccgtacccc gctgacctgt gccacgctct cttctccggc
    13321 tttcacgctg gccgcaaaat ctcctgccag ccgggcatag cggacattac ggtccggttc
    13381 actgatgatg gttgccggtc gctgttctcc cccctgccag cgatatgtgt tcaccccggc
    13441 atccttcatg gccatcagtg cactgcctgt accggttcgc tgcccgctgt cggttatcag
    13501 aacctgtacg ttatgacgtg cggcaccgtc cagcagggtt aacgtctctt tcagggagag
    13561 tttttcgccc tggtcaacga taacggtact gcccggcgtg aaggccatgc cttccagcag
    13621 ctgacgacgt ccggttatca gctcaccgga caaccgttca tcctgcttca ggttcatctg
    13681 cgagcgacgg tcagcagcga taatctgcac ctcccgcccc tgctcccggg ccatcatgac
    13741 cagttcagcc acccgctcac gctgcccggc tgcaccgccc tgcccggaca caatggccag
    13801 cgacggacgg tcctgtgcca gaacactgac cgcatcgctg taaccagccg tccgggggac
    13861 acttttctcc ggatgtacgg tcacccggtt ctgtttcatg atgtcacgac tgagtgcccg
    13921 gactgacagc tcattgagca catgaatccc ggacgtgaac agccccttct cacgatcgag
    13981 ggggataagc tgctcacggc tgatggcctc atcgataccg gcgcgtgccc gttcaatcac
    14041 accattttcc ggcggcagta tgccgaccgt tctggccagc acgtccgtgt acgtaaactg
    14101 cacttttcgt tcacttaatc cggcaatggc ctgtgtcacc gcctgctgca catccggccc
    14161 ctcctgtgaa acagccccgg gcgcctgcgt gcgggtctcc gcacgctgat ccgccgcgtc
    14221 acgatatgcc cggatgtcga acccggtttc cttcagcgtc tgcatccatt cagtcattct
    14281 gacttcagga tcgacgtgct gtttggattt tcgcgtatcc agtgccgcca catcccggga
    14341 tttcagcgag gcatcttccc cgacggcctc ccggattgcc tgtgagcgtc cggaaaaggc
    14401 ctccaccggt acgcccggca tctcccacat accgtgctta cccaccactt cggtttcata
    14461 gcccagcgcc tcaacctgct ctttcagttt ttcccggtag agcctgccaa aggcaatctg
    14521 attagcgtac acattctcaa tgaaccccgt tttccccact ttgtcactgc tcagtgtctt
    14581 ccattcgccg ttatgctgcg tgacattagc caccaccgca tgcgtgtgta actgtggttc
    14641 ctgatcgcga ctggtgtcgt ggttaaacag tgccatcacc agattaccgg tcagcaccgt
    14701 ttctgactgt ccgtccgtca tcacccgtgt ggaggccagc gcctccacct gacgaacagc
    14761 aaagtccacg gcctggttat gtgcatcaat caggcgctta tcgccaccta acatggccat
    14821 catggagaca cttttgggag cggagaaggt caggtcgtag ccgggacgat gcctgttact
    14881 gccatcctgc atgcggctta gatccgctcc gtccggcagc cttccctcca gaagacgggt
    14941 aaaaacatcc ttatcgacac tgccctgcag tcccagctgt tcagcccccc tgccggccca
    15001 gcgttctccc atgctgccca gcacatagta attatccttg tcggtataat agttaccggc
    15061 acttccggcc gatctgacct gcgcgatact catcatcaga aatcatctcc cggctcaaca
    15121 tcctccccgc gctcccggtg cacattaatg ttcacctctt cacgacgctg catctgctgc
    15181 tggatgtccg gatgattttc ctgttgccat gcctcataag cggccatatc caccacttca
    15241 ccggattcac tgatcccggg tggcagttgc tgttccatct cttcttccgg tttcattttc
    15301 agctcctgct cgatcccccc tgccggaaca ttcacacctg aatctgactt cttatcgttg
    15361 atggcaggag acaccggctg ttgcggctgt tcagcctgag tcacgtcttc tccggaaaca
    15421 acttccggca catccggttc gaagaggctg gccatctgac gaccttctgc ttcccttgcg
    15481 gcaagtacgg cgctcaggcg gttctccatt tccgggttga tgtcacgcgg aataaactca
    15541 ggggcaacct tcggacgtgc ctgatatttc agtgagagtt ttactgccgg atacggtccg
    15601 ggcagggtga cataacaggt caaatccggc agagactgaa tgtcggaata actgaccagc
    15661 gtctggcgct ccatatcctt accggtcgat accccgtcac gtaccggatc agcaccgtag
    15721 gagtactgct cgctggcttt caggtgctct ttctcaccaa tctcaccggc agcgaactct
    15781 gcaatcttat ggctgggaga acggaaaaag gcacgggtgt tcatgacgtc aaacagcgtg
    15841 gcagccgctt tctcaccgta gatatcttcc agctgggcat aggactggat accaaacaca
    15901 taacagccac cgaacttacg ggcttccggc aggatctcca ccaggtccgg cagtttgtgt
    15961 aacgtgggta gctcatcaca gaaaaaccac acacgacggt tacggttttc tcccattgcc
    16021 agcagaccac gaatggcaat ggacagccac atggagatca ccggcttcag ggaggcatgg
    16081 gtgtcggcat tcgacgagat aaacagccag ccgtttttct gatcttcccg gacaccccgc
    16141 atccagtcac ggatggtaaa agactcaccg ttatgctcaa tcccctgcag gtaacggatg
    16201 gctttcacgt agttggtcag cacagcacgg atggaaatcg ccgttttctc aattttctct
    16261 tccaccaggt tggccgccgg tgaattacgc aggaaggtac gcagtttttc gattttgatg
    16321 gaaagcagtg tgtccaccag tttgctgtag ctgcggttgg ggtcattacg catcaggtac
    16381 gccgcttccg caaaaatggt acgtcctgaa ccctgccaga acgggtcctc ttttgtgccc
    16441 atcgggatca gggtatttgc cgtattatca aaatccggct gtgtcagaca ctccttccat
    16501 aaatcccagg cggcacagtg ggcatccagc ggattcagga tcttatcgat ggagggatca
    16561 tagtaacttt taacaaattc ccctgaacgg tcataaatca ccaccatatc accgcgctga
    16621 cgggcgtagt tggccagacg acggataact tccgacttac cggccccgac cgtgccgtgc
    16681 agacagaagt tctggatttc agaatcccgg ataatcggca ggtcgccaat ccggatatcg
    16741 gagtccttgc cgtctttttt cagcatccgg gcaacgtctt tcggattgtc tgtcagctga
    16801 cgaccacctg tgacttcatt ttcgctctgt tgtttaccct gacgccccag aatccaggag
    16861 acaacaaaga aggtaatcag gcaaataacc agtgccacaa ctgtggccag aacgaatgcg
    16921 gaccatagct gctctccgca ccagatcata tatttatcat gcagtacctg agcagcattc
    16981 atccggaagg ttttgccgta atactggatc tcatagaccg gctgggactt gattaaatcc
    17041 cgcatgcctt ccagcgtggt acaccaccag taaatacagc cgttcacaaa cgtctgccag
    17101 cttattttta cccataaaac cagaccaacg agtatccaga aaaaaataaa caggcagtaa
    17161 agcatgatat tggcgatctg gctgaacatg cggatacgca tggacgcaat ctgaccgccc
    17221 tgggtcatat cctttgcgtt aaaactcatg atgatattcc gaagaaaaaa agtcagtcgg
    17281 actgattatt aatgatgaaa agattaataa ccgttaaatt ccggcttcgc cggcaacact
    17341 tcacggtcgc acaaagaatt tgcacaaccg ctcagtgttt tcatatttat ttcggaaacg
    17401 ccggggagaa ataaaattta ttttatttct ttccggggtt ggacaacgag caaagcgagg
    17461 cgtcagtcag gaggccggtc agaccagcct ccggaagata atcagagaat atttgcgatt
    17521 gatttggcca gctggtcttc gagaacaggc ttcgcctctt caaatttcag gttaaccttg
    17581 ttcgcatttg agaccacacg ggtctggtat ttatgctggt tacctgtttc agtactggtc
    17641 tgaattttcg cacctgatgt gccctgacgc agggcggcaa cattgtccgt tgtcaccgtt
    17701 gccttagtac gctctgcaat ctgcacatcc gtgatcatgg tatagttcac atcttccacc
    17761 atcgcatctg cagccatacc caccagaccg gcagcaaggc ccacaccgag tgtggcaccg
    17821 gcagaactgg aattatatcc ggtgataccg gcacctaacg ctgcaccaac tgctgcgcct
    17881 tcataaccac ggttcagcca tccctgagat tcccgcagat ccatcttatc ggccttcagc
    17941 acattcgcct gaatccagta gtaggcttta tctggagaag tcaccacctg atatcctttt
    18001 gctttcacag catcagcaat tttgccctgc agcccactca tgtctttatc agacgtgttt
    18061 ttgatctgca gaaataccgt gcgttcgctg gcgggttcaa gccagatggt ctcactcatc
    18121 tgagtcttca cctcaaggtt acgcttcttg attgctgtgc tcatcgcacc acaccctgaa
    18181 agggccagag tggaactgac cagtgcaacc atcatcaatt tttttgtttt catcaaatta
    18241 cctttattgc aaaccacagt tttcttatcg cctgtcatca tagtcctgcc aacaagtccc
    18301 aaaagtattt cctgctgaat caaatcctcc atgcatagct aatcctgttg ccggattagt
    18361 acgataaaaa tccacataat caaaattcac atcatcaaaa tccagatgca aatcttcatt
    18421 agtttgttca tttacctgag attgcatcca ttctcttaca cttacacaac cactaattcg
    18481 ccttaattcg tatagtgtac caatgataaa aaccatcagg cttaataacg gagagagtaa
    18541 ggaagatact ggcatcagta tataccaaac gcctttactg aatttaaact catccgacac
    18601 atgccgtttt tttcgtattt gagaaaataa ccatataaac aatccctgcc atagtacaat
    18661 aaagcacagg ataaaaactg tttcggcact cccccaatca gccagataac aggcaatgaa
    18721 ctgtatcacc gtcaccagag caatatgagc taaatttttc attatcatct ccccatacaa
    18781 tattattgct tgtgcttatc ctgatactcc tttgctcttt tcatcagttc ctgtggactg
    18841 tcagccccgg gcattctttc ctgacccgat ttttcttcat tatatttatt attctgagat
    18901 aatgcctatg ttatatggtg attttgtagt tcagaatact gtcttcctac aatattttct
    18961 tcgccacgta tgctgctctg agtatctccg atattgcctc ggtattctgt gaccatatta
    19021 tcaacctgat gttttacatc attacggata ttactgtcct gcgttctttg ctcaataatg
    19081 gcctgatgcc cctgatgatc agcaataata tcctggctgc caccccccga aggtacgctc
    19141 tccattcctt taccgatgtc cccacgggat tcacgccagg cattatcaac accaggctgc
    19201 acctgttcct gaacaaaaga ccacgccata gcccgacggc gttctgcaat ctccggtgaa
    19261 ctggtgtttg tcagaatagc ttcggcatcc tgcggcgcgt gtttcatcac atactgtgca
    19321 aactgttgcg acaggtcttc actcatctgc ccactcatgc tttcagtacg ggatgccatt
    19381 tcagcatatt catggctgcg ggtcatattc gtcgtgtact ggtcgtaact ctgttttgct
    19441 gagttcaggg ctgcagacag ctggtccaca cgggaatcgg cattattgtc cgtatggctg
    19501 ccggattcac tgaccttgcg actggtaaag taatcgctgg cctctttaaa gtcttgtgta
    19561 gccctggcat cgatatcatg gcgagcatca tggctggccc gtgaaccact gctggcctga
    19621 tgcgcatcct catcactcca gtcaatactt gcccgaccac cacctctaac acctacgcca
    19681 ccaccaacac caagaatttt aggtttaacc ccccattcag catgagcatc gccatacatc
    19741 cccgcagaac ctctcgtact tcttgatgcc agttctcttg tcgcctgctc attactgata
    19801 ttatgcgcct tcgcatagct ttccactgcg ctgcgcatac ggctggccat catggagtcc
    19861 tgtgcgctca tcgtgctgtc agcaccaccg gtgacagaat cactgctccc ccggttagaa
    19921 ccaaactgac tgagcgagtt ccaggcactg gcaatactgc tgctgaaccc atgcagggcg
    19981 ctttctgctc tgttcgacgc ctcccgggcc atttcctgtt gtgccgccgc aatctgacgc
    20041 gttgcattga taccgaccgg taaacgggac atcgccccgc tcgcatccat caccatatta
    20101 ccgtcacggg tctgtgtagc ggttgcgcca ctgccggtct ggtacatcat ctgaccaaac
    20161 gacgtggtgc tgttggtgct ccagctgaat ccgttcacgt tttccgtctg catgttgccg
    20221 taggagtaat taccatcaac cacactacct gccgcactgg cagtcgggct gatagcagag
    20281 gaagcgaaat ggctgtacac actggaaaat ccggccccga gtcccctgac catcatccag
    20341 gataatggcg ggatcatcat ggaaagatac ccggcagtgg aagccagatc ggagtatttc
    20401 agctgtatct gtgaaatttc cgagagcacc accggtgcac cattctgctt cgcataaaat
    20461 gtcatggcgc tgttcagaat ggcgtacaac attggccatg actgcaacca catcagggca
    20521 aacacatagc ctttcaggac ggacagcgtc agtttgttga agacagccgc cagtaccaga
    20581 agcgggaaaa taccgatggc gatccccgtc aggatggtct gcgtcatggg cagtgtccgc
    20641 atcgccacat gaccgatgga gacatgtgcc agacgttgct tctccatcga tgacgtggtg
    20701 gccagattca ccaggctggc tgaatcacca ttacgcgcgg cataactggt gatcccctcc
    20761 ttcagcgcat tgatggtgac attctggcgg atgatctggc tggctgattt acttgagcca
    20821 tagaagtaac tgtaactgtc gccaatcagc gtactgaaca acaggttcgg atcagggcgt
    20881 ccaccaaata gctgctgggc ataataatgc caggtttttc cgccactctg tgtatccaga
    20941 ttcagcttgt ctttcagcga aaccgacgcg tccttacagg tcacgaaatt attattgctg
    21001 tcataaacgc cccgtagcgg actggggcgg gaaaaaatca gcgtgtaggg atcagcggag
    21061 gccataagct cctccagcgt gtatttgtgt tcaggtaaat atcccccatc acgcagttct
    21121 gcacataatc ctggaaaaga ttggcgattt ccggattgcg ggacaaaaag tcggtgcttt
    21181 ttgataccag ttctgcgcca aacagcatcc ccgttttgct ataggtgaca ctgtccggtt
    21241 gcgtgaagat catctcgtaa ctggccacca ttgcatgccc gatacgggtc gtcagtgaaa
    21301 gtggcatcgc cagtccgacc ggtacattat ccacccagtg aactttgacc aggtcactgt
    21361 tatcaataat ctgcaccgat gtgcggacat taaccagcag gctgataagc acaaacacgg
    21421 ccacccagcc cagcaaatcc atcacgttgt gccgctgtac ccacatcacg gccaccgcga
    21481 gaacagacaa tgtgagcgca attttttcaa tggaatccca cgtcctggtt cccataaagg
    21541 cggcaatggc gttcaggtta ttccgcaacc actcaccacc ggcaatcaca taaacttcat
    21601 tcacagcgtg ctccctccga agtgatagtt gttctggtaa cgactgagca tgcgggcgga
    21661 aagctgctga cgcatgtagc tcatctgacg atcgacaacc agcagcgcat cctgctgtac
    21721 ctgcacctgt gactgaaacg ccgcaatctg ccgggtggca tcattcatgt tgtcgttaat
    21781 atgttcgata actgcttcgt cataatttcc tgtggccacc atcgcccggg cctgctgtat
    21841 cagctcctga atgtactgca gcaggatgtc gtaaccgata tagtccgtca gctggtaaat
    21901 catactgttg gaaacaccga gcatctgcgg gtcaaccagg tatttgaaga cggggatggt
    21961 ggtactggaa ataaagcctt tttccttgtc atccagaggc gtgtcactga ccgccttgtt
    22021 ctgaatgctg gccagaagtt tagtaatctg agacttcagt gcattatccc ggctgatggt
    22081 caccggtgtg tctgccacca ctttcaggca tttatcagaa tcgttgcagt gataaatttt
    22141 tgctgtgccg ccttccatca tggcccggat aattgagcgg tcagtggttc tggctgacaa
    22201 gggtgtgatt tcgccgttag gaccaaacac cagtgagccg gtcagcgtca tcacaaactc
    22261 tttcagctct ttgttgccgt caaacattct gtttttggaa agcgcattcc acatgatgtt
    22321 gatgtttttg gtcacccgct ccttatcctt gtcgctggct ttatccctga cactgtcaga
    22381 tttcccgcca acggtacatc cctgccggga agccgcccag tcagcaaaaa tattgctctc
    22441 accggcaatg tcctgacaga ctttctgctg ggacacctgc gtccgggtga accgccccgg
    22501 gtttcctgga gagtgtttta tctgtgaact caggctgcca gatcatcgtt tccgatggaa
    22561 gcataataag ctttttctgc ttctgccggg ggagtatggc ccagcctttc cagcaatcgt
    22621 cgattgttat accagtccac ccacgttagt gtggccagtt ccacttctgc acggtttttc
    22681 cagctcttac ggtgtattac ctccgctttg taaagaccat tgatgctctc agccatcgcg
    22741 ttgtcatacg agtcgccagt actccctgtt gatgccagta atccggcttc cttaagccgc
    22801 tgcgtgtagg ccagcgatac atactgagaa cctttatcac tgtgatggat tgtgccggac
    22861 ggccgacggg cccacaacgc ctgctccagt gcatccagca cgaatgttgt ttccatggat
    22921 gatgagacct gccatcccac gatgtatccg gcgaacacat caatgatgaa cgccacataa
    22981 acgaagccct gccatgtgct tacccaggta aaatcagcca cccacaactg gtctggacgt
    23041 tctgccacga actgacggtt tacgcggtcg catgcggcaa cggctttccg gctgacggta
    23101 gtgcggacct ttttaccccg gagaacaccg gcaagtccca taactgccat gagacgtgcc
    23161 acagtgcatc tggccactct gataccttcc cgtaacaact gacgccagac tttacgcaca
    23221 ccgtatacct ggtgattttc atcgtatacg cgctgtatct ctttcttcag ccagtcatcg
    23281 tgctgcgcac gggcactgcg tttatccgga tgatgtcgct gttgctgaca atggtaatac
    23341 gttgacgggg caatatgcag ttcgctgcat accggtccga ccccgtactg ctcacgcagc
    23401 ttatccagca gtggcattat tttttccaga ggcggtcgaa ctccgccttc gcaaaataag
    23461 cggaagcctg gcgaaggata tcgttactgc ggcgcagttc acgattttca cgttccagct
    23521 ctttcagacg ctgacgttca gcggtggtga gtccaccatc accactcccg gtatcccgct
    23581 catgctggcg aacccagaca cgcagagtct ccggcgtaca gccaatcttt ggagcaatgg
    23641 aacaaattgt cgcccattgt gagtcatatt catcctgact ttccagaacc atacgaatcg
    23701 cccgctgacg gacttcgggg gaaaaacgag tatttttagt catcctgttt acctctttct
    23761 cagggagttt agtctccagg atttccgggg cggttcagcc ataaagttat gttcctgacg
    23821 tatgtattcg tcccgcagga atcaaccaac tgatttatct gaatttatca tgcccctcaa
    23881 ctctgatttt attcatcttg tttaccgaat cgggtatatc tgataactgt cccgataaga
    23941 ctttttgttt cgccagcata atctcttttt caagcttttg aagttctttt atatagtcat
    24001 tcttcccttc ttcatcagcc ggtgaaatgc tctcaggaag acgcttcatt gactcatcta
    24061 cagcatcatc cattctgtca agagcttcaa gaagctcctt tttatccatt gatgactgaa
    24121 gtacactcat attccttgca agaacttgca tgctttcatc aagttcttct gccactgtaa
    24181 tccccccaca caaaaaatat aatgccatac cacagctgat tataacttta ttgcttttct
    24241 gcataatttc tccttcatga gggaggtgcc ctccctcatc agttttatca tttattgttt
    24301 aaatcaaacc gatcgctatt cataacttta ttccacgatt taacaaaatc atgaataaac
    24361 ttatttctcg catcatccga ggcatatact tctgccaccg cacgtaattc aggatttgaa
    24421 ctgaagatta aatcaacaga ggatgctttc cattttaatg ctcccgtttt acgatcgaat
    24481 ccattgtatg tatcttcttt atctgcttta ctccatcgtg ttgacatatc cagcagatta
    24541 acaaaaaact tgttatccag aacaccaggg gtatcggtaa acactcccaa cgaagaatta
    24601 tttgtattaa tatccattac ccgcagacca cccagtaatg ccgtcatttc aggaacggtg
    24661 agatccagct gactggcttt atcaatgagg ctttcaaccg gcgatatatg acttctgctt
    24721 tttgagtaat aatttctgaa tccatctgct gtcggctcca gtacactgaa tgaggcaaca
    24781 tccgtctgct cctgagaggc gtcagttctt cccggagtaa agggaatctc aagttccacc
    24841 ccggcttttc tggccgcatc ttcgattgca gcattacccg aaagaacaat taaatcagcc
    24901 aacgacactt tctttccgtc agactgtttt ttgttaaatt cacgctgtaa tgaggtcagg
    24961 gatgccagta ctttcttcag tttttcaggc tcattaactt cccagttaat ttcgggctgt
    25021 aacctgatgc gggcaccatt atttccccca cgataatcag tcacacgaaa tgtggaagct
    25081 gaagcccagg ctgtctttat cagctcagat gcagggatac ccaaatccat aacctgctct
    25141 ttcagcgact taatgtcttt accatcaatc attgtataat ccgccgcagg aagaggatcc
    25201 tgccagataa atgattctgc aggaacttca ttaccaagat atcgggctgc cggtcccata
    25261 tcccggtggg tcagtttaaa ccatgctctt gcgaatgcct gctcaaaagc ttttggatca
    25321 ttcaggaaac gggtggttat tttcttatat tcaggatcaa ctttaagagc aatatccgtc
    25381 gtaaacatca tcaacggatg caggacagac ggatcatgcg cgtcctgaac tatatttgcc
    25441 gcttttttag gcttccactg ataagcaccg gcaggactct tgtgcagctc ccattcatat
    25501 ttatataaat tcttcagata ctgcattgtg aactgggttg gcgatgtcga ccaggctcct
    25561 tccaggccac tggtgatggt atatttgccg tttcctgtac cacatttatt tttccatccc
    25621 agtccctgct cctccacagg tgcaccatca ggccctgcgc caatacattt ttcaggagac
    25681 gctgcaccat gtgctttacc aaatgtatgc cctcccgcga tcagggccac agtctcctca
    25741 tcatccatgg ccatacgtga aaaagcttcc ctgatatctt tcgcggaagc cagaggatct
    25801 ggttttccac cggggccttc aggattgaca taaataagtc ccatctgcgt ggcggcaaga
    25861 ggtttctgaa gtttcccgtt tttatcccgg ttatctgcaa gaggcttgtt gtcaggcccc
    25921 cagtatacca ggtccgactc ccagtcatct tctcttccgc cagcaaatcc cagcgtttta
    25981 aatcccatgg attcaagggc aacattacca gtcaggacca tcaggtctcc ccaggaaata
    26041 ctggagccgt attttttctt gactggccac agcaatcgac gggctttatc cagattaacg
    26101 ttatccggcc agctgttcag cggttcaaaa cgttgctgac caccactggc gcctccccgg
    26161 ccatcatatg tcctgtatgt tccggcaccg tgccaagcca tacgaataaa gaaaggacca
    26221 taatgaccat aatccgcagg ccaccaatcc tgggaagttg tcagcaaatc tttgatatct
    26281 tttttcagag cctccatatc cagctgttga aatctggtgg cataatcaaa atcagccccc
    26341 cagggatttg attcagggct gtgtaatctc agaggagtta aatccagtgt ttctggatag
    26401 tagaaatttt gagtctcttt tttatcagcg gctacagcgg tagaaaagct ccccgatagc
    26461 gccagaagaa tcagaacagg aagagttttt tttatcatac gaatagctcc ggattaaggg
    26521 aaattcgcat gttgtataca aaagtcaact ttattgatgc aacaggatat acctattgct
    26581 gggatagata ctacagacaa aaaatactaa ggggttccaa gccgcaactg aaccgccccg
    26641 gttttcctgg agagtgtttt atctgtgaac tcaggctgcc agatcatcgt ttctgatgga
    26701 agcataataa gctttttctg cttctgccgg aggaatatgg cccagccttt ccagcaatcg
    26761 tcgattgtta taccagtcca cccacgtgag tgtggccagt tccacttctg tccggttttt
    26821 ccagctctta cggtgtatta cctccgcttt gtaaagacca ttgatgctct cagccatcgc
    26881 gttgtcatac gagtcgccag tactccctgt tgatgccagt aatccggctt ccttaagccg
    26941 ctgcgtgtag gccagcgata catactgaga acctttatca ctgtgatgga ttgtgccgga
    27001 cggccgacgg gcccacaacg cctgctccag tgcatccagc acgaatgttg tttccatgga
    27061 tgatgagacc tgccatccca cgatgtatcc ggcgaacaca tcaatgatga acgccacata
    27121 aacgaagccc tgccatgtgc ttacccaggt aaaatcagcc acccacaact ggtctggacg
    27181 ttctgccacg aactgacggt ttacgcggtc gcatgcggca acggctttcc ggctgacggt
    27241 agtgcggacc tttttacccc ggagaacacc ggcaagtccc ataactgcca tgagacgtgc
    27301 cacagtgcat ctggccactc tgataccttc ccgtaacaac tgacgccaga ctttacgcac
    27361 accgtatacc tggtgatttt catcgtatac gcgctgtatc tctttcttca gccagtcatc
    27421 gtgctgcgca cgggcactgc gtttatccgg atgatgtcgc tgttgctgac aatggtaata
    27481 cgttgacggg gcaatatgca gttcgctgca taccggtccg accccgtact gctcacgcag
    27541 cttatccagc agtggcatta ttttttccag aggcggtcga actccgcctt cgcaaaataa
    27601 gcggaagcct ggcgaaggat atcgttactg cggcgcagtt cacgattttc acgttccagc
    27661 tctttcagac gctgacgttc agcggtggtg agtccaccat caccactccc ggtatcccgc
    27721 tcatgctggc gaacccagac acgcagagtc tccggcgtac agccaatctt tggggcaatg
    27781 gaacaaattg ccgcccactg tgagtcatat tcatcctgac tttccagaac catacgaatc
    27841 gcccgctgac ggacttcggg ggaaaaacga gtatttttag tcatcctgtt tacctctttc
    27901 tcagggagtt tagtctccag gatttccggg gcggttcact gatcgaatgt gattacaatc
    27961 ggtgacgacg gcacagttgg tgtggcggtc tctgtccgga acaatttgaa aaccagaacc
    28021 tcgcttgggc ctgtgtctat attacgtggg gaggagcatc tggatattgt gattaaggat
    28081 atattctttt gttttttatt ttaataaaaa tgagttttat ttgttattta tttattgttt
    28141 tcgcgttgtg gttgtttttt taaatgagat taatacaaaa aaataaaata tagcaatagc
    28201 taatgttcac tatgttcgat aaaatgcgat atgtattttt tttattgtat tttgtagtta
    28261 ctggttttgt accctgtttg ttaattatca cgaagatagt gaatttaaca ttttttaaac
    28321 aaaatattgt gatggaatat atagaagaat gtgatcggag ttaatatttt ttatcaggtt
    28381 atctttctga agtagatata agtgtgttat aaaaatcaac actggtgaat gagtgaatca
    28441 ctcctgaaaa aataaaattt aacacttcta ttatatccgg ctgcatgaaa tctaaaatga
    28501 aagatggagt acacttatga aattaaagta tctgtcatgc atgatccttg cctctctggc
    28561 gatgggagca tttgctgcaa ctgctgctga taataattca gccatttatt tcaataccac
    28621 ccagcccgta aatgatctgc aggggggact ggccgctgag gtgaaatttg cacagagcca
    28681 gattttatct gcccatccta aagaagggga aagtcaacaa catctgacca gcctgcggaa
    28741 aagtttgctg ttggtccgtc tggtgaaggc tgatgataaa acacctgttc aggtggaagc
    28801 ccgagatgct aatgataaaa ttctcggtac gttaaccctt tcgcctccct cctcactacc
    28861 ggataccgtc taccacctag atggtgttcc tgctgatggt atcgatttta ctcctcagaa
    28921 tggaacgaaa aagatcatta atacggttgc tgaagtaaac aaactcagtg atgccagcgg
    28981 gagttctatt aaaagctatc tggcaaataa tgcactggtg gagatccaga cagcaaatgg
    29041 tcgttggata agagacatgt atttgccgca gggagccgag cttgaaggta agatggttcg
    29101 ctttgtttcg tatgccggct ataattcaac ggttttttat ggagatcgaa aggtcacgct
    29161 ctcggtgggt aacaccctgc tgttcaaata tgtaaatggt cagtggttcc gctccggtga
    29221 gctggagaat aaccgaatcg cttatgctca gcatacctgg agtgctgaac tgcctgcgca
    29281 ctggatcgtg cccgggttaa acttggtgat taaacaaggt aacctgagtg gtagcctaaa
    29341 tgacatcaat gttggagcac caggggagct gttgttgcat accatcgata tcgggatgct
    29401 gaccactccc cgggggcgct ttgattttgc caaggacaaa gaggcgcatc gggaatattt
    29461 ccagacgatc ccggtcagtc gtatgatcgt caacaattat gctccacttc atctgaagga
    29521 agtcatgcta cctaccggta cattgctgac agatgcagat cccggtgagg gtggatggca
    29581 tagcggcacg atgcgacaga gtatcggtaa ggagctgatc tctcatggta ttgataatgc
    29641 caactatggt attaacagca ctgctggttc aggagaaagc agccatcctt atgtggctgc
    29701 gcaactgacc gcacatacaa accgcggtaa ctactccaat ggagtacagg tgcacggtgg
    29761 ttccggtgga gggggaattg ttaccctaga ctctaccttg ggtaatgaat tcagccatga
    29821 agtcgggcat aacttcggtc ttggtcatta tgtgggtggc ttcagggggt ccgtgcatcg
    29881 cagcgctgac cagatcaact cgacttgggg ctgggacagc gataaaaaac gtttcatacc
    29941 taatttttat ccagcccaga caaaccggaa aagttgtctt gacgagcagt gccaggagcc
    30001 gttcgacggt cactcgtttg gctttgacgc catggcggga ggcagtcctt tctccgacgc
    30061 aaaccgtttc acaatgtata cgccaaattc atcggctatc atccagcgct tttttgaaaa
    30121 taaagctgtg ttcgatagcc tttcctccac tggattcagc aagtggaatg ccgatgagca
    30181 taaaatggaa ccgtatgaac acaccattga caggtttgag cagattactg cttctgtcag
    30241 ggatctcagt gaaaacaaaa tggctgagat gatggcagaa tatcctattg tcaaagtaca
    30301 tatgtcggac ggcaactgga ctagagatat tcatgcccct gcagcttccg cggagaataa
    30361 aggccgtatt ctgacactcg atcatgaagc tggttataac agccatctgt ttatcaacgg
    30421 tggtgaaaag ataatttcca agggatataa gaagagcttt gtttccgatg ggcagacctg
    30481 gaaagaaagt gacgtggtga atacccgcga agcgcgtaag ccagagaagt ttggcgttcc
    30541 ggtgacgaca ctggtgggtt attacgatcc caaaggcact ttgtctagct tcatctatcc
    30601 tgcaatgtac ggtgcgtatg gtttcactta ttctgatgac agtgagaacc tgtccagtaa
    30661 tgactgccag ctgcaggtgg atactagaga agggcagcta cgattcaaac tggctaataa
    30721 tcgtgtgaac agttcagtga tgaacaagtt ccatatcaac gtgccgactg aaagtcagcc
    30781 cactcaggcg attttagtct gtaataacaa agtattggat acccgaacac tcacaccagc
    30841 accagaaggt ctgacttata ctgtaaatgg tcgggcactt ccggcaaaag aaaacgaggg
    30901 atgtatcgtt tctgtgaaga ctgcccagcg ttactgtctc cccgttggcc agcggtcagg
    30961 atccagtctg ccagactgga tcgcaggcca ggaagtctat gtcgacagcg gggccaaagc
    31021 gaaagtgctg ctctctgact gggataacct gtcctataac aggattggtg agtttgtggg
    31081 taatgtgaat ccagctgata tgaaaaaagt taaagcttgg aacgggcagt acctggactt
    31141 cagcagaccg aggtcgatga gggttgtaaa taaataatcc ggaagacggt gcggccacca
    31201 ggtcgcatcg gtaatacatt cgttccgttc atcaaaacct agaatagcgc ccggtgtttt
    31261 atgttgttct ttctatcatc ccggagagac cggaacttat tcataaaaga tatcgcactt
    31321 aaaatgctta cgccaaactg ggtgttgtgc gtgattttac tcattgccgg atatcagctg
    31381 gtctcggtta tacgccattt ctggctgact ccggcgacat cggcgtccga tttatcccat
    31441 gttagcgtgt cggaaacagc ggtaaccgat gagcacacag aagaaaattt tgtgtttacg
    31501 ttattcggca cggcatcccc gccgttatcg gaagggaaag tgcagaaaac aacatcttcc
    31561 ctgtctgatg acctgctttc agggggggat cttgatgtga gaggtatact ttacagttcg
    31621 gttacagagc attccgttgc catatttgca cataataaca gacagttcag tctaggcatc
    31681 ggcgaaaaag tacctggtta cgatgctacg attagtgcta tttttagcga tcatattgtt
    31741 attaactatc agggaaaaaa tgcatcactg ccgctgcgat atgataatcc agcaaaaagg
    31801 aatgcacagg acgataataa tttaatagtc ggacccgtga caacccaagc taattttcgg
    31861 gtaaaaaata tttttgacat aatgagcctt tcacctgtca cggtgaataa tacattaagc
    31921 ggttatcgct tgagccccgg taaggccagt tcgttatttt ataatgctgg gttgcatgat
    31981 aacgatctgg ccgtattgct taatggttca gaactgcgtg ataccagaca ggcgaagcag
    32041 ataatgaaac aattgacaga acttaaagaa ataaaaataa ccgtcgaacg tgatggtcaa
    32101 ctgtatgatg cctttattgc tgtaggagag aactgattgt tcaggaaatg gttgaacggg
    32161 cgcttgtcga tatttgtatt cacgacagta tttctgagtg ccattccggg atggggggct
    32221 gaattttcgg ccagctttaa agatacggat attcaggagt tcattaatac tgtcagcaaa
    32281 aatctgcaca aaacggtaat aattaatcct gatgtgcagg ggaccatcac tgtacgcagc
    32341 tacgatatgc tgaacgagga acaatattat cagttctttc tcagcgtgct ggatgtttat
    32401 ggttttgccg tggtcgatat gcacaacggt atactgaaag tggtgcgttc aaaagatgct
    32461 aaaacgtcgg cggtgccggt agctagtgat gccagccctg ggactggtga tgaggttgtt
    32521 acccgggtgg tccccgtcag taacgtggca gccagagact tggcgccctt gctgcgtcag
    32581 ctcaatgata atgctggcgc aggaagcgta gtgcattatg aaccctctaa cgttctgctg
    32641 atgactggtc gtgctgccgt ggtgaaacgg ctgatggaga ttgttgaacg ggtggataag
    32701 gagggcaatc gcagcgttgc cacggtccca cttacctacg cctctgcaac ggatgtagcc
    32761 agacttgtca cggaactgac taaagaaagt gataagacag ccatgccagc ctggatgaca
    32821 gcgaagctgg ttgctgacga gcggacaaac tcagttctcg tcagcggaga gccaatctcc
    32881 caacagcgta tcatctccat gattaagcaa ctggaccgta aggaggatgt tcagggtaat
    32941 acgaaggtga tttacctgaa atatgcgaag gcgaaggatt tagtggaagt cctgacgggc
    33001 atcagcagca atattgaaaa cgacgctaaa aagagctcgt caacggaagc tctgcgaaaa
    33061 ggggtgacga ttaaatccca cgaacaaacc aatgccttga tcctgacagg ggctcctgac
    33121 gtcatccgcg acttggaaaa tgtaatttcg cagttggata ttcgtcgtcc tcaggtcctg
    33181 gtggaagcca tcattgctga agtacaggat gctgacgggt tgaatctggg gattcagtgg
    33241 gtgaataaac actccggtgt gacgcagttc accagtactg gtttacccat taccacgatg
    33301 gttcagaccc gtcagagcga tatttctgac agcgatcaga gcaatacctt gagcatgttt
    33361 aacgggattg cagcagggtt ttatcaggga aactgggcga tgctgctgac ggcgctctcc
    33421 acaagtagca aaaatgatat cttggcaacc cccagtattg ttacgctgga caatatggag
    33481 gccacgttca atgttggtca ggaagttccg gtgctttcgg gttcacagac cacctctggg
    33541 gacaatattt ttaacaccgt cgagcgtaaa acggtgggga tcaaactcag ggtaaaaccc
    33601 cagatcaacg agggtgattc agtgttactg gagatagagc aggaggtgtc cggtgtggca
    33661 gatacagcag tagctaccac tactgacttg ggggcaacct tcaatacccg gacagtgacc
    33721 aatgctatgc tggtagggaa tggcgaaacg gtggtggtcg gcggattact ggataagtcg
    33781 atcagaggga gtgagagtaa agtacctctg ctgggggata tcccagtact gggacatctt
    33841 tttagctcaa aaagtgaaca tgcagccaag cgtaatctga tgttgttcat tcggccaaca
    33901 attattcgtg aacgcgacgg atttcgtcat gcttcggccg aaaaatacct gtcgtttaat
    33961 caggagcagg tgcagtcgcg tggtaaagaa acaatggcgc tgacgctgaa tgaggaacag
    34021 ctcaagctat cccgagatcg ggacgatacg acttttcgga aagtgaaaac ggcgattgct
    34081 gcgttttatg cgcgggggat gcaatgagca gtatacagaa cgtcagtgaa tcacgccccc
    34141 ttctcccttt ttccttttcc cgtacacagc gaattttgtt gctgcgtgaa caggaaggga
    34201 accaagtgtt ttgcatggag gatacacctg ccagtgccct gctagaggtt cgcagggtag
    34261 ctgaaggtcc tctgaatgtc acaactctgt cggctgaggc atttgaaaaa cagctggtga
    34321 gctgctatca gcgtgattct gatgaagcgc gacaaatgat ggctgatatt ggtaatgaaa
    34381 tggattttta taccgtcgcg ggggagttgc ctgacagtga ggacttactg gatgcgaatg
    34441 acgatgcgcc tattatccgc ctgattaacg ccatgctgac tgaggcaatt aaagagaaag
    34501 cctcagatat tcatattgaa acgtacgaac gccatctaca ggttcgcttt cgcgttgatg
    34561 gcgttctccg ggagatcctc cgtttacgcc ggaatctggc ttcgttactg atttcacgca
    34621 ttaaagttat ggctcggctg gatattgccg aaaaacgcgt tccccaagat ggtcgcatgg
    34681 tgctgcgtat aggcggacgg gctgtggatg tgcgtgtttc aacgttgcct tcgaaccatg
    34741 gtgaacgcat cgtgctgcgt ttactagaca aaaacagcgt tagtctcgat ctggctgcac
    34801 tcggcatgtc gccgcagaat cagagacaca ttgatgcgct gatccgccgt cctcacggca
    34861 ttattttggt gactgggcca actgggtcgg ggaaaagcac gacgctttat gctgcgttaa
    34921 gccggctgaa tccacaggac cgcaacatca tgacagtaga ggatcctgtt gaatatgaac
    34981 tggacggtat cagtcagacc caggtcaacc cgaaggtgga catgactttt gccaggagcc
    35041 tgcgtgctat tttacgtcag gatccagatg tggtgcttgt aggggagatc cgtgacagtg
    35101 aaacagccca gattgctgta caggcctcac tgactgggca tctggtgctg tcaacgttac
    35161 atacgaacag cgctgcaggc gcgttatcgc gcctgcagga tatgggcatc cccccctttc
    35221 tgctttccac ctcattgttg gctgttctag cccaacgact agttcgcacg ctgtgtccgc
    35281 gctgtcgtca gtcctgtcag gccagtgctg agctggcgaa ggacatggat attcccccgg
    35341 aaaccacgat ttggcagcct gccgggtgtc agcactgcag ttttactggc tatcacgggc
    35401 gtaccgggct ccacgaactg ttgctgattg acgatcgcat ccggatggca atatatcagg
    35461 gggaaggaga gctgagtatt acccgcttgg ctggggggcg ctatctgacg ctgcgtggcg
    35521 acgggcgaca aaaggtgcta gccggtgaga ccagttggga ggaggtggtt cgcgttactg
    35581 aaagcaggtt gcaggaagag gaatgatatg gcgttgtttc attatcaggc atcggatatt
    35641 cacggtagaa aacgccgtgg cgttctggag gcggattcag ctcgacatgc ccgccagttg
    35701 ctgcgtgagc aggcgcttat tccagttagg ctggaagaga aacagctcca tcaccagcac
    35761 tcaccgcgga gtatccttcg atttcgtcct cgtggggtga gcagcgccga gcttgcatta
    35821 ttgacacggc agttatccac cttggtggcc gcatcactgc cgcttgaaga ggcgctggac
    35881 gcgctgtcga ggcagagtga gaaacctcgc cagcgggatt taatcgctgc cgtgcgcgct
    35941 agggtccttg agggacattc cttggccacg gcgatgggaa tgtttcctgg tacgtttgag
    36001 cgtctttatt gtgcgatggt ggcggcgggt gaaacatccg gtcgcttgga tgtggtactt
    36061 agtcgtctgg ctgactatac cgagcaacgc cagatcatgc gaaaccgtct gctccaggca
    36121 ctgatctatc cctgtgtcct gacgttggta gcggtagggg tgattgccat tctgcttact
    36181 gctgttgtgc cgaaagtggt tgagcagttt attcatatga aacagaccct tcctctgtct
    36241 acccgcgtac tgatggggct gactgaggtc tgccagactt ggggcccgtg gctgctgcta
    36301 gccgcagcca cgggctggat agcggggcgt atgatgttac acaagccctc ccggcgtctg
    36361 gcttttcatc atctgctgct gcgcctgccg atcgtggggc gtatatcgcg tgggctgaat
    36421 accgcacgtt atgcccgcac gctgagcatc cttaatgcca gtgcggtgcc gctactccag
    36481 gctatgtaca tcagtggaga cgtgttgagt aatgactggg cccgtcatca gttagccacc
    36541 gcagccgaat tggttcggga aggggtcagc ctgcatcagg cgctggagca gacctcgcta
    36601 tttccgtcca tgatgcggca catgattgcc agcggtgaaa atagtggcga actcgacagc
    36661 atgctggaac gggccgccga taatcaggat cgtgaattca gcgcacagat gcagctggcg
    36721 ctgggattgt ttgaaccaat gttggtggtg gggatggctg gcgtcgtctt gtttattgtt
    36781 ctggcaattc tgcaaccgct cctgcaactc aacaatatga tgaatatttg aattcttctt
    36841 taatagtcaa cggagaaaaa catgcgaaaa cagcatcagc gtggttttac cttgttggaa
    36901 ataatggtgg taattgtgat cttgggagtt ctggccagtc tggtggtccc gaatctgatg
    36961 ggaaataagg ataaggccga tcggcagaaa gtggttagcg atctggttgc gctggaaagc
    37021 gcgctcgata tgtatcggtt agataacaac cgttacccaa caacggagca ggggctacgg
    37081 gcactggtca gtaaacctac agtgcagcct gagccccgta actatcggca agatggttat
    37141 atacgtcgtt tgcctcaaga tccctggggg ggggattatc agctgttaaa tcctggtcag
    37201 tacagcaata ttgacatctt ctctcccggc ccggatggta taccgaacac ggaagatgat
    37261 attggtaact ggacgcccgg tcacacgcag ccgtgagtca gcgcggattc acaatactgg
    37321 agatgatgct gatccttttg ttgatgggca ttactgcagg gttggtacta atgtcatttc
    37381 ctgactcagc gcagaatcat ttgcaacaac agcgggagcg tctgcaggcg cagctggatt
    37441 atgccttgga tagaagcatg caggacggct tgctgattgg gatccaggtc cggtctgacg
    37501 ggtggacatt taaggttttg cagcgcgtaa cagctgaaag cttcccggca tcagtggggg
    37561 gggatgtttg gcaagggtat gtctggcaaa cttggcaacc gcggcgtgct gccatggagg
    37621 gcaaacttcc ggatgatgtg cgtcttgatc tgcagtatct cataggtctg cagtggatgc
    37681 ctgagcataa tgacgggaca gggcccgata ttttgttgct gcctggaggt gaggtgacgc
    37741 cgttcagcct tctctttagg ctggtaggag gggaggccgt tactgggctg caggttgatg
    37801 agaacggcct gatgacccta tttgaaggtg aggtcgagtt gtgaagaggc aagaaggaat
    37861 gacattacta gaagtcatgg tggccttggt tgtgtttgcg ctggcaggaa ttgctctaat
    37921 tcagtccacg actcagcagg ccgcagggat cgggccgatg gaagagaagg tgttggctgg
    37981 ctggttggct gacaaccaga tggtgcaact gcagctcgag aaaatctggc cgaaaaacgg
    38041 ctgggacgag aagacgatca gcttcgctgg cagagaatgg tatttacgct ggcacgggag
    38101 ggacagcgac ataccagagc aacgcatcct agaggtagag gtacggcgta ccagagagga
    38161 gacatccgcc ttagtttcct tgcgtggtag tgtggttcgt gaatgagtca gcagcgggtg
    38221 aaaggtttta cgctactgga aatgctgttg gcactggctg tttttgcagc gctgagcatc
    38281 agcgcatttc aggtactaca gagcggaata cgcgcgcacg agctgtccca agataaagta
    38341 cggcgtttgg ctgagctgca gagggggggc agccagatag agcgagatct tatgcagatg
    38401 atcccaagac atagccgggg gagtgaaggc ctgctgctcg ctgctcctca tctgctgaaa
    38461 agcgatgact gggggatttc ctttacgcga aacagttggc ttaatcccgc cgggatgcta
    38521 ccacgcccgg agttacagtg ggtaggttac cggctgcgac agcaaaagtt agaacgcctg
    38581 agctactttt atgtcgatca cccctctggt attgctccgg atgtcagggt ggtgctggag
    38641 ggggttcacg catttcgtct gcgttttttt gtcaacggca cttggcaggc gcgctgggac
    38701 agtaccagca tcctgccgca ggctgttgag gtgacgctgg ttatggatga ttttgctgaa
    38761 cttacccgtc tgtttcttgt aagtaaggag accgcggaat gaagtcgcgg gaacagggcg
    38821 tggcgcttct ggttgtattg ctgatcttgt cgttaatggt gacgatcgcg gctgcgatcg
    38881 cggagcgtaa cggcaggaca ttttggcgta cggtggcgca gctggatcag ctgcaggcaa
    38941 agtgggatgg ctatgctgca gaggagatgg caatacaaat attacagagg agcagacagg
    39001 catcgccccg gaaaacgcat ctggcacaaa actgggcgca gccagaacta cagtttgaaa
    39061 ccggcggagg agatgttcgg ggacggatag tggatgcaca ggcctgtttt aatcttaatg
    39121 ccattaatta tggagcagtg gatctagccg gtgtgcctta tgccgccaga atttttcagc
    39181 agctgttaat caacctgcaa gtcgatatta tacaagccag gcaagtgaca gcagctctgc
    39241 gtgactggat cgatcgtgat gacgaaccag ttaaggaggg ggctgaagac gaggtgtata
    39301 tggggatgga gcccccctat cttgcggcca gccaaccgat gcaggacgtc agtgagttgc
    39361 gcctcatccg gggaatagat gtcagacttt accgcaaact tttaccgtat gtttgtgtac
    39421 tgcccacgtc agacctgtca gtgaatgtga atactctgct ggattcacag gcgccgttgc
    39481 tggctgcact ctttctgacg aaaccgaaca gtcttttggt gacgaaatta ctgctgcggc
    39541 gaccccgtac cggttgggat agcgtggcag cgtttcttga ctcgccacag cttaagggca
    39601 tcgacaccag tacagccata tcggtactgg ctgttagcag caactatttt ttggtccggt
    39661 tacatgtgcg ctctggggag cacctgttca gccagcagac tttaatgcag tggagagagg
    39721 agcgtttccg gagcattcag cgacagtatg gattaacggt gagggaggta ccctgaacaa
    39781 gaataacaaa catgtcgagg caggccggct ttttttgcga ctgccggagg atgacacgca
    39841 gcctttattg tggaggttgg tttcgccgga ggagacaggg ggcggcagcg tggcagtcgg
    39901 agaaacagat ccgctgttag caggtctgct gcctcgttat cccgcttggg tgctggttcc
    39961 gtcagacaga attgccttcc atcaggtcac gctgccacac cgtacgtggc gtcagcgttt
    40021 gcaggtgctc ccctttcttc tggaagagca gttggcaaca gatattgagc agctgcattt
    40081 cgccattctt catcagacag gtggcaggtg taatgtggct gtggtcgaaa aatcggtcat
    40141 gcaccactgg ctgacgtact gtggacaact tggggtccgg gaggtgaggt tgctgcctga
    40201 cgtactgatg ctgccgttgg caactgaagg atggagtgca gtaaggcttg ccggtcagtg
    40261 gctatttcgt agtgatcgtt acgccgggat gacggtggag ttgtcgtggc tgacacagtt
    40321 cttgtctctt actgcgccgc cggttattga gtcttactcc gtgccgccag cacagtgcat
    40381 gggcttggag agcacggagt ggcgaactca gccagtacgg gatctgctgc agttggcggc
    40441 tgaatgtgag ggatatgatg gcgcagatct gcgacaggga atatttgctc gccagggaac
    40501 atggtatgcg cgattccgcc catggcggta tgtcgcaggg gccctgttgg cctgtgtgtt
    40561 tctggccgga agcaacgcgg ggctggcaca ttaccggctc tggcagcagg ctgaattttg
    40621 gcagcatgag agcgtacgcg tctatcagga gctgtttcct ggcgaaacgg tggtgaagga
    40681 tccccaccgg cagatgctga gacatctgca acagtcgacg agtaacaata tgccggaact
    40741 agggggcgtg atgcaccagc ttcagcaact gctgccagaa acctcaacga tacgcttaca
    40801 ggcactcgcc tgggacagta gcagccagac tctgaaaata gatctgcagg cagcctcttt
    40861 tcaggctctg gaacactttc agcagagcgc tggagaaaaa tatatcatcc agcctggcga
    40921 gatacggcag cagccgcacg gggtggaaag tcgtctgatc ctgagaatga acaatgaacg
    40981 atcttaaaaa acgtttgcag tatattagtc cccgtgagcg aaggctgctt accggatgtg
    41041 ttgccttact tgttgtcgct tttgtctatt atgtcttctg gctgccctgg caggtacggg
    41101 aggataagtg gcggactgta attgcccgtg aaaaatacac agtggagtgg atgaaacaac
    41161 agatacccag cataaagaaa tgggaggcca gtatgccaga acagggggag ccgttaggtt
    41221 tatctgcggc agtgactcaa acttcagccg catatggtgt atcagtcacc cgattgcagc
    41281 ctcaggggga gcgtctgacc gttaccttag caccagttga atttaatacg ctgatgcagt
    41341 ggcttacgca actgcatcgc aggtaccgta ttcgtaccgt ggtatttgat gtggtcgcgc
    41401 agggaaacca gcccggacat gtaacggtta atcggctggt tttgtcccgg gatgacataa
    41461 acagggatac ttcgccgggg cacttgtgat ttacaggtta atgcctgacg tgaaaatggg
    41521 agtgataagc aggaggatat gtgagcaggt tgccggaatt tgcggctgat tttcatttgt
    41581 tgtggctcat cagcacaggg gggctagggg gcattatcgg tagttttctt aacgttgtga
    41641 ttcatcgtct gccggtaata ctggagaggc ggtggcggcg tgaagcgctg atgttgttgg
    41701 cacattctga gcctgagtcc gagccggtct ttaacctgat gataccgcgc tctcattgtc
    41761 cctactgttt tcagccgctc agcatcaggg ataacattcc cctgttaagc tatctctttc
    41821 tgaaggggaa atcacgctgt tgtggtgagc gtattcctat ttactatccg ctggtcgaga
    41881 taacgagttc agtgttattt attctggcag cgagccggtt tcatcccggg ctgacattag
    41941 ttgctgcctg gctttttatt gccatgctgt tggttctggc ggttattgac tgtcgtacgg
    42001 ctatgctgcc ggatgtgctg acgttatccc tgctctggct tggcctgtta ttcagcttac
    42061 agggggggag agtgcccttg gaggaggcgg tagtgggggc ggtctctggg tatctctgtc
    42121 tgtgggggct gtactggctt tttcgtttcg ttaccggtag agaagggtta ggctacggtg
    42181 attttaagct agctgcggca ctgggagcat ggatggggtg gcaggtatta ccctccgtgc
    42241 ttctgtttgc ctcagtcagc ggattaatca taacggtact gctgcgtttt gttacagcca
    42301 cggattttac ccggccgctg ccttttggtc cgtggctcgc cttgagcgga gtatgccatt
    42361 ttttgttgat gtagcgttcg gtttccgggg ctggtaataa aaatggctca gagaataacg
    42421 ggactatagt aaaccggaaa ccggttaaac aatacctggt taaaaatatg aggattaata
    42481 cgttgaaaaa actaaattgt atcacgtcat tactggtcct ggtgactgtc gccggttgcc
    42541 atcaggtacc ttccactcgt aagcaggcca ccgttccccc gagcgaacag ctagaacaaa
    42601 cggcgtcgat cgccgctgcg acacggtatc tgaaaaggag atgtaaccgc agtgatttgc
    42661 cagatgatca ggcgatactg aatggcgtta accggatcgc taacgggaaa gggtggcagt
    42721 ccttaactca ggaggatata cgtaaacaca gcgatgagat caatgaacgt ctggctaggg
    42781 acagcacacc tgagcacata aaatgcagtg agttcaatcg gctgttggtc ccatttatcg
    42841 gtgaattact ggcagggact agcagataat agggtactga caggtactga accgcgcctc
    42901 ggaaatctag gagactaaac tccctgagaa agaggtaaac aggatgacca aaaatacacg
    42961 tttttccccg gaagtccgtt agcggacggt ccgtatgatt ctggtgcgtc agggcgaata
    43021 tgacttacaa cgggcggcaa tttgtttcat tgccccaaag attagctgta cgccagaaac
    43081 tctacgtgtc tgggggcgcc agcatgagcg ggctaccggg agcggtaatg atggactact
    43141 gagcgccagc aaagtgaagg ccataagcta gaggttcatg atatacccca gtggcttcca
    43201 tgatgatatg aacttcgttc agttcactgg attgcttttt aagccactct gccacagttt
    43261 tagccgcatc agcggtattt tttagcttac gagttttgat cttcccttta atgtcccccg
    43321 taagaggcat agatcaagat tgtttttact gacatcaata cctaactgaa acatcggcat
    43381 tttctcctct ttcacataac catcacgcca atttgtcttg ttcatgtata cggcatcggt
    43441 gatgcagagt gaatactggt gaggtcagaa gacgctgctg acagaaaggg aagtcagttt
    43501 tatgaaagga ctgtccaaaa tcgtggatat gaaatggtgg tatctgtgtc cgcaggtacg
    43561 ggctgatatc gtccgttgaa cggcgctcgt tcagtattgt tgcagcagta gagctggatg
    43621 atacctgtca ttttcgactg gaacgctggc gccgggatat tagtctggaa gaggttatga
    43681 ggctggcatt ccgttgctca gaagtcacga tgccaaaaaa ctgctgcaga tgaccggaga
    43741 atagctggat accttcagaa cagagctcca gtcagaatcg ggatgcagca agacccggca
    43801 ttttcatacc tgaaaaccat actatttcac agtttaaatc acattaaaca acagtaattc
    43861 ccattgattt gtgcgccaac acagatcttc gtcacaattc tcaagttttt gatttcaaaa
    43921 aactgtagta tcctctgcga aacgatcccg gttcaaatat tgaggaggcg agatgtcgca
    43981 gacagagaat gcagtaactt cctcatcagg tacaaagcga gcataccgaa aaggtaatcc
    44041 tctgacgctt gcagaacgtc aggaggcgtc cttggcaaga aaacgtgcta cacataaaga
    44101 actcagagta ttcattcctg ctgcgttaaa agttcaatta caggagatgt gtgaggctga
    44161 aggcgttact caggctgaga tgattgctga actgataaag cagaagagtg ctttcagtta
    44221 actaaaatgt agcgacatca cattcttgcc tgtttctggt gtgcgtgata gattactgat
    44281 cgtttgagga attttatggc tggccacgcc gtaaggtggc agggaactgg ttctgatgtg
    44341 gacgtacagg agccagaaaa gcaaaaaaac cgataatctt cttcaagttt ggcgactaga
    44401 aagattaccg gggccatcta taaaccgtat agccaacaat tcagctatgc ggggagtata
    44461 gttatatgcc cggaaaagtt caagacttct ttctgtgctc actccttctg cgcattgtaa
    44521 gtgcaggatg gtgtgactga tcttcaacaa acgtattacc gtcaggtaaa gaacccgaat
    44581 ccggtattca caccccgtga aggtgccgga acgctgaagt tttgcgaaaa attgatggaa
    44641 aaggcggtgg gcttcacctc ccgttttgat ttcgccattc atgtggcgca tgcccgttcg
    44701 cgtggtctgc gtcgacgggc cattgatgcg ctgctgcagg ggctgtgttt tcactatgac
    44761 ccactggcca accgagtcca gtgctccatc accacactgg ccattgagtg cggattggcg
    44821 acggagtctg ctgccggaac actctccatc acccgagcca cccgtgccct gacgttcctg
    44881 tcagagctgg ggctgattac ctaccagacg gaatatgacc cgcttattgg ctgcaacatt
    44941 ccgaccgata tcacattcac accggcgctg tttgccgccc ttgatgtgtc tgaggatgca
    45001 gtggcagctg cgcgccgcag tcgtgtggaa tgggaaaaca gacagcgcaa aaagcaggga
    45061 ctggataccc tgggtatgga tgaactgata gctaaagcct ggcgttttgt ccgtgagcgt
    45121 ttccgcagtt accagacaga gcttaagtcc cggggaataa agcgtgcccg tgcgcgtcgt
    45181 gatgctagca gggaacgtca ggatatcgtc accctggtga aacggcagct gacgcgtgaa
    45241 atctcggaag ggcgcttcac taacaatcgt gaggcggtaa aacgcgaagt ggagcgtcgt
    45301 gtgaaggagc gcatgattct gtcacgtaac cgtaattaca gccggctggc cacagcttcc
    45361 ccctgaaagt gacctcctca gaataatccg gcccgcgccg aaggcatcca cacgcctgaa
    45421 gcccggcagc gcacaaaaaa gcagcgctac atacaaaaaa caacctcatc atccaccttc
    45481 tgctgcatcc gttccccatg tttttgatgc aaaacacgtc tcacagacgg gcaattttgt
    45541 ttatccacat taaactgcaa gggacttccc gataaggtta caaccgttca tctcataaag
    45601 cgccagccgc cagtcttaca gggtgcaata tatcttttaa acacctgttt atatctcctt
    45661 taaactactt aattacattc atttaaaaag aaaacctgtt cactgcctgt cctgtggaca
    45721 gacagatatg cacctcccac cacaagcggc gggccccgac cggagccact ttagttacaa
    45781 cacacaaaaa caacctccag aaaaaccccg gtccagcgca gaaccgaaac cacaaagccc
    45841 ctccctcata actgaaaagc ggccccgccc cggcccttcg ggccggaaca gagtcgcttt
    45901 taattatcaa tgttgtaact aataatcctc atcgctgtca gtcttctggc tggaagtcct
    45961 cagtacacgc tcgtaagcgg ccctgacggc ccgctaacgc ggagatacgc cctgacttcg
    46021 ggtaaaccct cgtcgggacc actccgaccg cgcacagagg ctccatcatg gctgaaagcg
    46081 gatatggtct ggcagggctg gggatgggta aggtgaaatc tatcaatcag taccggctta
    46141 cgccgggctt cggcggtttt actccggtat cacatgtaac cacagcgtgc cgccttccat
    46201 gccgctggcg cggcatatcc tggtgacgat atctgaatcg ttatatactg tgtatatacg
    46261 tagtaatgac gaggtgataa atggcacagg ttaatatgag tttaagaatc gacgctgaac
    46321 tgaaggatgc ttttatggcc gctgcaaaaa gcatggaccg taatggctct cagttaatcc
    46381 gggattttat gcgccagacc gttgaacggc agcataatac ctggttccgt gaccaggttg
    46441 aggcaggacg tcagcaactc gggcgcggcg atgtgcttcc ccatgacatg gtcgaatctt
    46501 ccgctgctgc atggcgggat gaaatgagca ggaaggttgc cggtaaatga tggagatatt
    46561 ctggaccatg ctggccagcc aggacaggaa gcgcattcgt gagtacattg cggagcagaa
    46621 cctgatggcc gccattgaac tggacgaacg aattggttat tcagccagca gcctggccgg
    46681 gcagccgtat aaaggccgca acggtcgtgt ggaaggtacc cgggaactgg ttattcaccc
    46741 gcattttgtt ctggtttatg aggtcgacag ccagtgggga aaagtgtata tcctgcgagt
    46801 attgcatact gcacagaagt ggccatagag gggctgtccg gatataaaaa cgtctgacgg
    46861 agatggggtc cgcttgatcg ataggaattt aaatcccaaa aagattaaaa aaacacccaa
    46921 aaacggatgt ttattcaaca ctgcctgcgt gccatgagtg caccgccgtc aattaaatgg
    46981 atcttatcga ttgatactgc atatcactga tggtttttta ccccattccc ctgaaaatgg
    47041 acgcaacttc tccgatgcgg ctctcagccg cacacccgct gttgcgccag tggctcatgc
    47101 atcaggacca gctctgtcag acggtagccc cgcttcagcc ccgtaaaacg catctgacat
    47161 ccgcacagga tgcacttcag cgggtcaacc ttcagtaacc gctgatacat ccctctccac
    47221 ctgatttgca tcgccgtctt tctcaccgtc tccgttatga cgtacacaac atcttccagt
    47281 aaccggcgct tcaccggact caggaaactg tagtacctca ccatacggaa ccccttatcc
    47341 gccacatgcc aggagaacct ttccataaac tcatcaccac tcatcaccag gtattcttcc
    47401 cgttttgtcc ggtgactgtt gtaacgcaga ccaatttcat cctgaccagc atagtgctcc
    47461 agacggctca tcggcaccgg cggttttttc aggtaagagc cgaagtacac cgccacatgt
    47521 gtggcgttat ccatcacccg ggatacgttg acattccagc cccgccggta atgactgtcc
    47581 aggaagcgat tccagtcccg tttactgctt ccttctgctg ccagcgcatc cggtatcacc
    47641 aggtccggat atttccgtga cagtaactgc gttatccggt aacaccacat actcatcacc
    47701 ttacgggcgt aaaaatgaag gtttttccag gtgtggtctg atgtcacgcc gccggtcgtt
    47761 gtcgacaggt gaatgtgcgg atgccactgc tggtcacgtc cccatgtgtg gatcaccgtg
    47821 aatatccccg gcaccacatc tgcctggcgg cagatttcct gtatcacatc cgcagcaatg
    47881 cggctcatct ctgccagtaa ccaccggttg tggaacacca gggaccagta ctggcaggga
    47941 agtgtgaaca caatatgctg ccacggacag tcgggaacca gactcagcag atactgtatc
    48001 cactgtgcgc cagccttcac tccgcagtgc gggcaggagc gacttttaca ccggaagcag
    48061 accttttttg tgtggcaaca gtccggagat gaacagcacc actgtgtgta ccccatcagc
    48121 gtggttccgc atgccatgat ttttgtcacc gactcaatga ccaccggacg cacagaacct
    48181 tccggttgtt tctccagcca gttaagccag cggtttccct gctgaaaaat gtcggcaaaa
    48241 cggggaagca tcagaagggc ggggggactc cgtccggcca gtgaaccgtg ccacactccg
    48301 ggcagtacat gccgccggcg ctgataccgg caagaatggt cgcaaactcc cgctccgtgc
    48361 agcgggctat ttcaggatac ctgaaccgcc ccggaaatcc tggagactaa actccctgag
    48421 aaagaggtaa acaggatgac taaaaatact cgtttttccc ccgaagtccg tcagcgggcg
    48481 attcgtatgg ttctggaaag tcaggatgaa tatgactcac aatgggcggc aatttgttcc
    48541 attgccccaa agattggctg tacaccagag actctgcgtg tgtgggttcg tcagcatgag
    48601 cgggataccg ggagtggtga tggtggactc accaccgctg aacgtcagcg tctgaaagag
    48661 ctggaacgtg aaaatcgtga actgcgccgc agtaacgata tccttcgcca ggcttccgct
    48721 tattttgcga aggcggagtt cgaccgcctc tggaaaaaat aatgccactg ctggataagc
    48781 tgcgtgagca gtacggggtc ggaccggtat gcagcgaact gcatattgcc ccgtcaacgt
    48841 attaccattg tcagcaacag cgacatcatc cggataaacg cagtgcccgt gcgcagcacg
    48901 atgactggct gaagaaagag atacagcgcg tatacgatga aaatcaccag gtatacggtg
    48961 tgcgtaaagt ctggcgtcag ttgttacggg aaggtatcag agtggccaga tgcactgtgg
    49021 cacgtctcat ggcagttatg ggacttgccg gtgttctccg gggtaaaaag gtccgcacta
    49081 ccgtcagccg gaaagccgtt gccgcatgcg accgcgtaaa ccgtcagttc gtggcagaac
    49141 gtccagacca gttgtgggtg gctgatttta cctgggtaag cacatggcgg ggcttcgtct
    49201 atgtggcgtt catcattgat gtgtttgccg gatacatcgt ggggtggcgg gtctcatcgt
    49261 ccatggaaac gacattcgtg ctggatgcac tggagcaggc gttgtgggcc cgtcggccgt
    49321 ccggcacagt ccatcacagt gataaaggtt ctcagtatgt atcactggcc tatacggagc
    49381 gactaaaaga agcaaaactg ctggcatcaa cagggagtac aggtgactcg tatgacaacg
    49441 cgatggcgga gagcatcaat ggtctttaca aagcggaggt aatacaccgt aagagctgga
    49501 aaaaccgtgc agaagtggaa ctggccacac tcacgtgggt ggactggtat aacaatcgac
    49561 gattgctgga aaggctgggc catattcctc cggcagaagc agaaaaagct tattatgctt
    49621 ccatcggaaa taatgatctg gcagcctgag ttcacagata aaatactctc caggaaaccc
    49681 ggggcggttc acccctaatt caactaattg gaggcattac catgcattag tgcaagcgcc
    49741 ttgtggattc ttttgctaat gacggaaaca tattgtacaa tattgcattt atccctcaat
    49801 aaataaatga gttatcagat tgcaaaaatc tgttatcaaa ctaattcaaa taaaaagaga
    49861 ttgatacgac caacgtacac aaaaattttc gatattcgaa ctaaataaca gctcctaata
    49921 ccgctacact ttagctatcc agtctgcgcc tcagaaatgg acgatgccgt tgaaggactg
    49981 gtgtatggca atgagccgct ttattatcga attcggtgac cgcctggacg gtcacttcgg
    50041 agaaaaggca tttacacagc atcctaaaca ggttcagcat aggtgatata ccgccttttc
    50101 attttcttct ccattattta taagggaggt gtattattat gcaatattat tggttttacc
    50161 cattgttttt tcagttcatg aatgtttgca aaaaaaataa atgaacaaca attttatgta
    50221 tttaaaataa attaatttta cttctgtaat ggtgtcatga ttagcagctt tttaaactaa
    50281 tatcgacttt caataaataa ggacaggtaa tggacaacaa aaatatctga acccgggtga
    50341 gattcataag ttgcacagtg ctgtctttaa agtgccacac ccggaacgta atcactgcct
    50401 gctccttatg gggtatcttc atggtgtcca agcatcagag ttattaggta taaaactgtc
    50461 tgatattgat ttgcaggccg gtaacctgaa tatccggcgg ctctaaacgg tttgtcaact
    50521 cagcccctcg gctgaaacag gaggtacagt ccattcgtcg ctggctgaaa cttcgggatg
    50581 aatgggtaga agagggatat gaatggttat ttaacctcta tggcaggtct gctacaggta
    50641 ttactgttgt tctggggggg ggcactggtg tggttaatat ctacgatgca agagattctc
    50701 acgatggccc ggtccatcag tgcatgcggc gcgatattgt gcgagtattt ttcaggggga
    50761 gtggtatccg gatgcagaaa attccgctac tcgactggtt ttatgcaata aatcagtatg
    50821 ataatcttct gattttttac tgaggcggat atctctcgct gtgtttactg aaattgcggt
    50881 attctgtttt ttctgaaaaa cagaaaatct gattaaaaag agcatatgcg ttaagggaaa
    50941 tttaagttct ggttgattaa ctgataaaaa tattaaaaaa tccctgttgt cggtaatctc
    51001 cggaccattc cgggattaca caataatatc accatgtgtg atatctatgg atcctcactg
    51061 ttgtttacgc gaggatattt tcagaatgct taacagacga taatttttta tgttgaatgc
    51121 aaggcatctt cccgtactga tgtatcatca tgtcagtcgt tgtccggggc ttgtgacact
    51181 ctcacctgaa acattttgtg aacagatgaa gtggctcgca gataataact ggcggacggt
    51241 aacatctgct gagcttgaat atttttatca ggggggaacg cttccacgaa agagtgtcat
    51301 gctcacattc gatgatggtt atcttgataa ctggctcaga gcatggccgg tcctgaagga
    51361 atataacctt catgcacata tttttctcat tacggggctg attggtaagg gaaacgtacg
    51421 tagcaggcag gagcaggaat attctcaccg cgactgtgaa cggttgattg ccgataaccg
    51481 ttcagatgag gtcatgcttc gctggtctga agtccgggaa atgcgtgatt ccggactggt
    51541 tgaatttcat gtgcacaccc attcacataa acgctgggac aggttgtctg tatcacgtgc
    51601 tgaacagtgc cggctcatga aagaagatat tctggtggga aaacaatgtc tgacggaaaa
    51661 gctggggttc tgtagttccc atctgtgctg gcctgaagga tattataatc gggattatat
    51721 taatctcgcc ggtaagcttg gtttctctta tttatataca accgaaagaa gaatgaactg
    51781 tcctgaaaat ggttcattac gcatagggcg tatcagcacc aaagagcggg aacattccgg
    51841 ctggctgaaa cgacgccttt tttattatac aacgccactt ttttcttcag tactggctct
    51901 tcataagggg ccaagattac cagataatta atgatgaaaa ttttattcac tgaatcttcg
    51961 tcagatattg ggggccagga gctgcaggca ctggcccaga tgactgctct tcaaaagcag
    52021 ggacattccg ttttacttgc ctgcagggaa aaaagtaaaa ttgctccgga agccagaaaa
    52081 agagggcatg atgtcacttt tatccctttc aggaacagcc ttcaccttcc ttccatcctc
    52141 agacttcgac ggattatcgg ggaatttaaa cctgatctgg tcatctgcca tagtggccat
    52201 gacagtaata tagcaggact gagccgtctg atatgctgtc accgcttcag tattgtcaga
    52261 caaaaaacct acatcacccg taagacccga acgttttccc tgaattatct gtgtgatttc
    52321 attgttgtgc ctagctcagc catgatggcg catctgatgg cggaaggtgt caggacaccg
    52381 gtaacggtta ttccaccggg tttcgactgg cccgcattgc ataatgaagc catgcgaccg
    52441 ttacccctgc atatccacgc ctgggctgca tcagcagaca atgttccgct tatcgttcag
    52501 gtggggatgc tacgtcccga aaaaggacat gaatttatgc tgcgtgtatt gtatcagctg
    52561 aagatggaag ggaaatcatt tcgctggctc gtggtgggcg ccgggcgtga agaatacgaa
    52621 gcacgtctgc gtcagcagac agaacacctg ggaatgagcg gagatgtgtt aatggcaggt
    52681 gcccttttcc cagcgttacc ggtctaccgg attgccagtg tggtggtcat gccttcggaa
    52741 aatgaagcgt ttggtatggt actggctgaa gcgtcagtct ctggcgtgcc cgttatcgcc
    52801 agtgagacgg gcgggatccc tgatgtcatt cagaagaatg tgacagggac gctgttaccc
    52861 gtgggggatg tgtctgcatg gaccggcgca ctgcgcgatt ttttatcccg accggaacgc
    52921 ttccggatga tggcagccag cgccagagaa gatattgagt gccggtttga tattaacaga
    52981 acggcacaga tcattgtgtc tctggctagt caggctaagg ggaaatgtaa cagataacgg
    53041 cggatcctct tttcagcccg aattttgttc agcggttttc cggtaacgga gtaatttatc
    53101 acattgttta aatacgggga cggtcaatgc atttaaatac cggacagaac aggcctactt
    53161 tcagctggag tgcgctggga tgggcaattt tttattttgg ctttttttcc actctcctgc
    53221 aggtcatcat cttcagcagt gggtacagcg gaacgaatgg aatacgggac tcactgttat
    53281 tcagttgtct gtggttgatc ccggtgtttc tctatcctga tcggataaaa ataattgcag
    53341 ctgttgtcgg tttcattctc tggggcacgt cgctggcagc actttgttat tattttctct
    53401 atggtcatga attctctcaa agtgttcttt tcgttatgtt tgaaacgaat gccagagagg
    53461 ctggtgaata tttcagccag tatttcagcc ttaaactgtt gcttatctcg ctggtatata
    53521 ctgcggtgtc cgtttttctg tggacacgtc tgcgtcctgt atatattcct ttgccatggc
    53581 ggagaattgt ctctttcctg ctgctttatg ctctgcttct gcatccggtt gttctgaaat
    53641 cgttaatcag acaggagccg ctgaatgata ctctaggcaa actggcatcc cgaatggagc
    53701 ctgctgcccc ctggcagttt gtatccagtt attatcagta ccatcagcaa ctgaatgcac
    53761 tgacaacctt cctgaatgaa aatagcgcac tgccaccact gggtaatctc agggatgaat
    53821 caggggagag accacgcaca ctggtcctgg tgattggtga gtcgacacag cgcgaacgca
    53881 tgagcttata cgggtatcta cgtgaaacga cgccggagct ggatgcactg cgtaaaaccg
    53941 atccgggtct tactgtgttt aataatgtgg tggcatcgcg tccgtacacc attgaagcat
    54001 tgcaacaggc ccttactttc gccaacgaaa agaatcctga tctgtatctg acgcagccgt
    54061 cgctgatgaa catgatgaag caggcaggct ataaaacatt ctggattacc aaccagcaga
    54121 caatcacagc ccgtaacacc atgctcactg tattttcgcg ccagacggac aggcagtact
    54181 acatgaatca gcagcgaaca caaagtgcgc gtgaatatga cactaacgtg ctgaagccgt
    54241 tccgggaagt gctgaatgac cctgcaccaa agaaactgat catcgtgcat ctgctgggta
    54301 cgcacattaa gtataaatac cgttatccgg aaggtcaggg gcggtttgat ggcattacag
    54361 ggcatattcc cactggatta aatgcgaaag agctggaagt gtataacgat tacgataatg
    54421 ccaatctgtt taacgatcat gtggtggcca gtctgataaa ggacttcaga gcaactgcgc
    54481 cggacggctt tctgctttat ttttcagatc atggtgaaga agtatatgat actccgccat
    54541 ataaaacgca gggacggaat gaagataacc ccacacgtcc catgtacact gttccgttcc
    54601 tgctgtggac ctcggaaaag tggcatgctg cacatccgcg agatttttcg cagtatgttg
    54661 accgcaaata cagtctggct gaactgatcc acacctggtc agatttggcg ggactgacat
    54721 acgatggtta cgatccgacc cgttctctgg tgaatccgca attcagggaa accccccgct
    54781 ggattggaaa tccgtataaa aagaatgggc tcactgattt cgacactctt ccgtatggtg
    54841 agccatagta ttttcttatc ttcggttccg ttctgaaggc aggaggatgt gttttcctct
    54901 gctgtccggt ggcctccagg gatggtacca ccttctgctg tactctgtta tcataatgag
    54961 ataagcaggc agataccggt aaatatgaaa aatatcagaa ctgagtttat tccccgcttt
    55021 aaccttacat tatgcttccc ccgttactgg atgacgtgga caggtatcgg tattatctgt
    55081 gtgtttgcaa tggtcccccc cgcactgaga gatccattgt tgggaaaatt gggcatgctg
    55141 gttgggcgtc tggggaaaag cgcacatcaa cgggccttga ttaatttatc gctttgtttt
    55201 ccggagtaca gtgataaaga aaaggagaat atcgttgatg ccatgtttgc aacagcctcc
    55261 atggccgttg tgcttatggc tgaattagca ctgtccgggc ctgataaaat ttcgcatcgt
    55321 atacgctgga atggtctgga gattgtggag aagatggcac agaacaatga aaaggtcatt
    55381 tttcttgtgc cacatgcctg gggagtggat attcccgcaa tgctgatggc tgcgtcgggc
    55441 agaaaaatgg cagcgatgtt tcataaccag agaaatccgg tggtggatta tgtctggaac
    55501 agtgttcgtc gtcgtttcgg aggaaaactg cacgcacgta atgacggtat tgcctccttt
    55561 gtccgctcag tccggcaggg atactgggga tattatcttc ctgatcagga tcatggcccg
    55621 gaattcagtg agtttgcaga tttttttgcg acgtataaag caactttacc ggttatcgga
    55681 cggctcagca ggatcagtgg tgcacggata ataccgcttt tccctgttta tgacggaaag
    55741 acccatcatc tgactattca tgtcagcccg ccacttgcta tacgacagaa gagtgatgct
    55801 catattgcgc gacagataaa cgaagtggtt gaaaatttcg ttcgtccaca tcctgagcag
    55861 tatacgtgga tcctcaagtt gctgaaaacg cgtaaagaag gggaagagga tccttactga
    55921 ggcaggtttt tcaggataat gagcttaccc agcaatagtg gacacacgct aagtgagtaa
    55981 actctcagtc agaggtggct catatgacaa aagtaagcgt acagcctgaa ccgtctggtc
    56041 agaatctgac gaattagaca aagtggtgtc caccaaataa gtagtgggaa ccaaagtatc
    56101 agatatgcag aaaaatgtga ctcccggcag gcgaaaaggc tgccctaatt atcctcccga
    56161 atttaaacag cagctcgttg ctgcctcctg tgaacccggg atatccatct caaaacttgc
    56221 tcttgaaaat ggcattaacg ccaatctgtt gttcaaatgg cgacaacaat ggcgcgaggg
    56281 aaagctgcta ttaccttctt cagagagccc ccagctactt cctgtgactc tcgatgcagc
    56341 tgccgaacag ccagaatcgc tctgaaccgc cccgggtttc ctggagagta ttttatctgt
    56401 gaactcaggc tgccagatca ttatttccga tggaagcata ataagctttt tctgcttctg
    56461 ccggaggaat atggcccagc ctttccagca atcgtcgatt gttataccag tccacccacg
    56521 tgagtgtggc cagttccact tctgcacggt ttttccagct cttacggtgt attacctccg
    56581 ctttgtaaag accattgatg ctctccgcca tcgcgttgtc atacgagtca cctgtactcc
    56641 ctgttgatgc cagcagtttt gcttctttta gtcgctccgt ataggccagt gatacatact
    56701 gagaaccttt atcactgtga tggactgtgc cggacggccg acgggcccac aacgcctgct
    56761 ccagtgcatc cagcacgaat gtcgtttcca tggacgatga gacccgccac cccacgatgt
    56821 atccggcaaa cacatcaatg atgaacgcca catagacgaa gccccgccat gtgcttaccc
    56881 aggtaaaatc agccacccac aactggtctg gacgttctgc cacgaactga cggtttacgc
    56941 ggtcgcatgc ggcaacggct ttccggctga cggtagtgcg gaccttttta ccccggagaa
    57001 caccggcaag tcccataact gccatgagac gtgccacagt gcatctggcc actctgatac
    57061 cttcccgtaa caactgacgc cagactttac gcacaccgta tacctggtga ttttcatcgt
    57121 atacgcgctg tatctctttc ttcagccagt catcgtgctg cgcacgggca ctgcgtttat
    57181 ccggatgatg tcgctgttgc tgacaatggt aatacgttga cggggcaata tgcagttcgc
    57241 tgcataccgg tccgaccccg tactgctcac gcagcttatc cagcagtggc attatttttt
    57301 ccagaggcgg tcgaactccg ccttcgcaaa ataagcggaa gcctggcgaa ggatatcgtt
    57361 actgcggcgc agttcacgat tttcacgttc cagctctttc agacgctgac gttcagcggt
    57421 ggtgagtcca ccatcaccac tcccggtatc ccgctcatgc tggcgaaccc agacacgcag
    57481 agtctccggc gtacagccaa tctttggggc aatggaacaa attgccgccc actgtgagtc
    57541 atattcatcc tgactttcca gaaccatacg aatcgcccgc tgacggactt cgggggaaaa
    57601 acgagtattt ttagtcatcc tgtttacctc tttctcaggg agtttagtct ccaggatttc
    57661 cggggcggtt cacaatgctg aaaaacaaac atgcataata agtcacaatt atgaattgtg
    57721 atttcttcta taaaaaagag accactgcaa tatgtgatct attgtattat ttcataattg
    57781 ttaaagccac ttcacagtat gctcacattg tacggatata ttcgtaatgt tttttatatc
    57841 gaatgaacga cagaagttgt ggagatttta tgaaagtaat tagcatgaaa tttattttta
    57901 ttttaacgat tattgctctt gctgctgttt ttttctggtc tgaagataaa ggtccggcat
    57961 gctatcaggt cagcgatgaa caggccagaa cgtttgtaaa aaatgattac ctgcaaagaa
    58021 tgaaacgctg ggacaacgat gttcaacttc ttggtacaga aatcccgaaa attacatggg
    58081 aaaagattga gagaagttta acagatgttg aagatgaaaa aacacttctt gtcccattta
    58141 aagctgaagg cccggagggt aagagaatgt attatggcat atacaattgt gaggagggat
    58201 atgttgaata tgcgaatgac taatacactg ttataaaggc tgcataaaaa ggccggaatc
    58261 ccggccctta tattatcgct taccactttc tttaatgtga atttcaccag gaagcagtat
    58321 ctggtactct ttaccagaaa acatcgcccc gagccttgtg agcgactctc cgatgatgcc
    58381 acggtgagtg ctggcgttaa aatcgtattt atcatcatat gaacgaacaa cgcctgtgct
    58441 ggatataatt gctcattctg ttgttgatag ataataactt tatcaagtaa tttaatacta
    58501 tccattccat taactctttt taaagataaa aactgtatca tagtttgttt aaataacata
    58561 gataatcttt acaagatcat ttcagaaatc tatatcatat aaaaagccaa tatgttattt
    58621 atatactaac gttcacgtaa actttcatta atagtttcct ttaatggact aagaagatag
    58681 ctgataacac tacgcacccc ggtttttatt tctgccataa cagtcattcc agctgtaaca
    58741 gggatttttt ttctttctcc ctgtatatca ttccgatcaa cagatataat cacgttaaat
    58801 acaagccctg tatccggaac agaaacagaa tctgcagtta tattttttac tttccctgta
    58861 aggtaaccat gacgtgtata tggatatgca tctactttaa taacgacctc ctgtccaggt
    58921 tgtataaaac cgatatcctt gttaagtaca gatgctgtta cttcgagaat atcattatca
    58981 gggacaataa tcatcagcgt ttctgctgtt gtgacaacac caccttctgt atgtatattt
    59041 aactcctgaa cagtaccact cacaggagct ttaataaaag atgatgcttt tctctgcctg
    59101 tttttttcaa gctcatgctc cagcaacaca atgttatctg ttgattttct gtgcttctcg
    59161 ataatttcac ttctgaagat attcgtctcc agtgccagtt cttcccgcac aagttctatt
    59221 tctttttcaa gttgagaaac ctgtgcaagc cagactgcat gttcattttt tgcctgaata
    59281 tagctatttt cctgctccat aactgaatgt tgagaaacag cttttttatt caacaaatac
    59341 ttaaaatcat tgagttttct tccttcctgt gatacctgat gctcatacag gctaacacga
    59401 gcaagcgctg catcccgttc aactattttt ttatttaatg tgagctgctt ttgatttttt
    59461 ctgttctgcc atgtcatgaa ttgctctttt attaatgagc taaccctctg aaaatgttca
    59521 cctcccgcat tatcttctcc gccaggaaaa tctgttatcc ttatttcagg aagctcattc
    59581 cgttgtattg attcagaaag aattgcgtag cgatattgtt ctgttttttc atacaacaaa
    59641 gatgcttctg attttaaaat atcagattca acaccaggca ccgtcaattc aactaatgga
    59701 tcattttttt ttacaaaaga gccatctttt accattattt tttctacaat cgcattctct
    59761 atcggtttta tttctttgct tcttccacta tgagtaaact taccatttgc tactgaaacc
    59821 acttcaactt tcccaagaac agataagaga agagatataa ttacaaataa taaaatactc
    59881 catacaacaa aatgagaacg tctggatact ggtgtttcaa tgagttcaag gtgagcagga
    59941 agaaatgcat actcatcttt ttctctcaca ggagcatcaa gtgtgtgacg aattttccag
    60001 acatcagaaa aaaccgtctt ataacggcaa accaaatccc ataaaccttt catgtaaaag
    60061 cgcatacgtt atgcctgcaa ctgatataaa tatgcatata aactgtcttt tttggagata
    60121 agctctttat gtgtgccatc ttcagaaata aagccattat ccataacaat tattctgttt
    60181 gcatttttta cagttgacaa cctgtgtgca ataataatta cggttctgtt cttacatatt
    60241 cttgacatat ttttcattat tatattttcc gactcataat caagagcact ggttgcttca
    60301 tcaaaaataa gaattcgagg atttgtaaca agagcccggg ctattgcgat ccgttggcgc
    60361 tgccctcctg aaagaccaac gccctgttct ccaacaatag tattgtaccc ttcttttagt
    60421 tctgtaataa aatcatgggc acctgcaagt ctggctgcct caatagcctg ttccatagat
    60481 acagccggag aagctaatgt aatattatcg ataatactac gatttaatag tatattttcc
    60541 tgcaatacaa caccaatctg gcgtcgtaac cattctggat ctgcaagtga taaatcatgc
    60601 ccatcaatta aaatctgtcc ggtctctggt atataaaagc gctgaagcag ttttgttaat
    60661 gtactttttc ctgaaccaga acggccaact ataccgataa catccccctt tgatatgtat
    60721 aaattaatat tattcaaaat aacattaccg tcagaagaat accgaaatct gacattttta
    60781 aattcgatat ccccctgaat ttccggcagt atatttctgc ctgacttttt ctctaccggt
    60841 gtatttaata catcaccaag gcgctcaaca gaaataccaa cctgctgaaa atcctgccaa
    60901 agatgagcca gtctgataac aggagcaatg acctgacctg caagcatatt aaacgcgatt
    60961 aactgcccga tgcttatctc tcccgatatg acaagatgtg ctcccatcca tagactaatt
    61021 accattacac ttttctgtat cagctgtatc ccctgctgcc ctgtcattgc aaccagattt
    61081 accctgaaac tggaagcaac atacccggcc agttgtttat cccatgtagc aatcatctgt
    61141 ggtgatactg ccatggattt aattgtattt attgctgtta ccgtttcgac aagaaaagct
    61201 tgattttctg cattcctgag aaacttatca tcaagacgtc gacgtaataa gggtgatata
    61261 aacaatgacc atataacata acaaggtagt gacaataata taaccagtgt taattgaggg
    61321 ctgtaatacc acatgacaca aaaaaatatt acagaaaaaa atagatcaag aactgatgtc
    61381 aacgcttgtc cggttaaaaa attacgaatt tgctccagtt cccttactct ggcaacggtc
    61441 tctccgaccc tgcgattttc aaaatatgaa acaggcaatg caagcaaatg tctgaataac
    61501 ttagcgctca gttcgacgtc aatacgactt gtagtatgag agaaaatata agttctggct
    61561 ccggttaata tcacttcaaa aagtatcact ataataaatg ctattgtgat aatatttaac
    61621 gttgaaaacc cccggtgaac taaaacctta tccattacaa cctgaaaaaa aagaggtgtt
    61681 attaacgcaa gaaactgaat aaaagcagaa acagttaaca cctcaagtaa aatcctcctg
    61741 tatttcacaa cagaggggat aaaccaagaa aaatcaaatt tagctaactc tccgactact
    61801 gttgctcttg acgtaaccag aatgactttt ccctgataca gtttttcaaa ctcatcccga
    61861 ctaaaagtta gtgactgatg ttgttctgga tcataaacaa gatagcgtga tgaatcttta
    61921 gtaacacgag acaatatata atgcttaccg tcatcccgcc atatcaacgc aggtaaagaa
    61981 attattgaca atctggaaaa atgtttttct acatattttg cttttaagcc aatggatttc
    62041 gctgccagta accattcagt caccccaaaa tcttgtgtgt gggtattata ctgatgcctt
    62101 atagtttcag cattgacagt tatattatga tattgtgcaa gcaatatcag tgcatacaga
    62161 ctattatgag aactacattt actcatcata taacgatgac cattcctcct ggaatggcca
    62221 tcacctcctc ttttagtctc agacagttgt cgttaaagtt gttgagtgtg tgttgttttg
    62281 atgtaaggat aaattatata aagatgctaa tcgttcatca cctgaatcga atcctgaaac
    62341 tgaagaaata atcttattaa tatcattggc aacactggtg atattaacca tgtttttttc
    62401 agatgctata ttactggctt ttatataacc tgaccgttca ttattattat gaggtatttt
    62461 atcaactttt atctctcgac catctttatc tgttataacc tcaacaagat gattatctgc
    62521 tcctgaggca tctttcgcaa accagttttt aaatgttatc ccattgacat catttgactc
    62581 attaaatgaa agtacaccat taatggcttt attcatgata agatcatttc caactctctt
    62641 aaatgcgata tcatcaaagc taatatcaga taagtgcaaa cgatctcctt tacctccttc
    62701 atctgcaatt gtatgatgac catagttttg cctataaaca taaatatcat taccaaaacc
    62761 accattcaga tagtcattac cttcccctcc atccagaaga tcaataccac caccaccata
    62821 aagtttatca tcaccagtac cacctgacag aatattataa gctccgtgtg cctgaagctc
    62881 atcattaccg cttcctcctg tcagataatt attaccatcc cctccactca atttatcgtt
    62941 tccactacca ccaaataact ggtcgtctcc ctgtcctccg gatatataat catccccatc
    63001 atcgccgtat agtcgatcat taccataatt accttcgata taatcgttcc catctgcgcc
    63061 atggaatata tcattaaact taccgccttt gaattcatca tcatgttttc cgccaatgag
    63121 ctcttcaaca gaatgaagat tatctattac atcataagga attccaccgg ttctgaattc
    63181 aaaatcacga tattgtattt tctctgttcg cttccctact gacacctcct gttccttaac
    63241 gacttcctgc aataccttca cgtcaccata catatttttt gaaactatat actcaccagg
    63301 ttttgatgct cctgttgcat caattgttag tttaccaaca tccgtcttat tataagatac
    63361 ggtatcatga ccttcaccag caaatacttc tgatgagcct gctccagaat aaaccacatc
    63421 gtctttatct ccgagctcag aaattattct cgcctgatag tgtttgttat tcttttcaac
    63481 aaactgaatc aattttgaat aatcatatac acctttatga ttttttatgc cttttacaga
    63541 ccatgtatcc ttaccattta caataagaga tgtcatatat tcatatttac cactctgttt
    63601 tctttctcta acttcttctc ctggggtaaa tgttggtgtt ataaatgtca aaacacttga
    63661 tacattacct gttgaaaggt ctatggtccc tttttgagga tcaaacactt gttgtgtaaa
    63721 ctccttcggt tgagcctcta aaagccctcc attttccaga taattaatat atgccttacc
    63781 actctgactg cgatcagcat tacgggttat gcctgcaagt tcaccgatct tctcatccca
    63841 atgttgctgg gttattgcga ctgctctttc tactgcatgc tgacgagaaa aatcagcaag
    63901 caaagacaga gagtcttcta aaaacgcagc atgtcttgcg tcatagccat tctcaaaata
    63961 atttttgcca tgctcctttt cccattcatt gatccgagca gcgaatttct ctgcaacgtg
    64021 ctcaaacata gcctgttttg atgcttccag aatgccagat atcgtaccgg ttaatgcact
    64081 caccagcatg cttatcgggg cccctatgag ggatgcactg gaggctgcac taactcccgc
    64141 agatacagaa ctcaggacag tatttattgt tgtcagggct gcatctatag ctccggtttc
    64201 tttatgaaag gctgcgagta aagcatcccc ttcataattc aattttttaa atcgttcaga
    64261 atatgattca agctgcttag ctcgctcaaa tttatctgca gcagccagga aagaaagagg
    64321 actgatagcc agcataacag ccgatgtgat cagacccgca cttgcagctg ttgtcgataa
    64381 cccctgtgcc attctctgag ccagaatata ttgcgaaaca gctttaccaa catttccaag
    64441 aacctgagtt gtcagttcta tacccgctgc agcttttgtt cctgtatgtg cgtcactgtt
    64501 tcccagaata aagcttgctg atacagcaga aagaattccg gagacaacat ccagcccatc
    64561 ccccagggag cccaggtctg gtaaattttg taatttccca ccaacagaac ttaagcgagg
    64621 tttactggat aaaaatgagc caagctggtt aagctgctca gaaaatgaat caacggtact
    64681 gtttatactt gatactgtat ctacaagctg attaataagt tcaatactac ttttggcaat
    64741 atcattctga cttatatcct ctccttcccg ttgttttctc agcaattcat caagagccat
    64801 gcctgataaa gcaatccccg taaaattctg tagtgctgag agaactgttc cggcttttcc
    64861 cagattatta cctacatttt cagcggttcc tcctatttta ctcccaactt tctgatactt
    64921 ctgcagaagt ttgtcaagtt gtggtgcgaa tattgcaaca ccacgttcag ttaatcctac
    64981 aactttttct gctgcaccaa aaaactggtt tgcaatcgct gtatcatctc gttcagtacg
    65041 gtgtatttct attccaagct catcagcagc tttgaccaac tcattaatac ccacgccctg
    65101 agcttcataa ttatcaggta ttaataatat gagttttttg ccagcggaac gtacgcttga
    65161 tgatgctgta ttaaatgctg attttgtagt caatgtcgca ttattgaaaa tgttctttat
    65221 tttatttact gtcatattag ttttccttct caatattaaa attaaaatct tgtctgtttt
    65281 ttacttcaga cataagttca tgatggtatt gcctgaatat ttttgatgcc agttttttat
    65341 ctatcccccc tccatgaaat tcagctattt ttcctgtttt actgctctca tctaacctta
    65401 ttgctctgaa taactcataa ggatactttt tcctcatgta tttatataac tccatgttgt
    65461 gtccaaatgg agctatccag tcaataaacc actttctttc tcccgacatc cagtcttttg
    65521 catacaaaga tgttacatca tttatatatt ttacctcaca ttccagatct aaactggccc
    65581 agctacaaaa agctacagga agctcatcct ttattaagag agcaaattga tttgtctgaa
    65641 tagcaggtat gacattaata gcaaaaacag ataatggcca ttttttatgc agaggagaac
    65701 aggcccatag ccatgcaacc ttccccatga cgtcaaaagc attagatttc ataatgttta
    65761 aataaataag aaaactcagt aaatgtaaag aatcctatat aaaagaacag aaattatatc
    65821 tttttaagca agaagcatct aaaaacaaaa agctaccgca aggagaatct ctcccaacca
    65881 aaacaacatt agcgataata atatattgcc taaacattct tacacatatc acagctaagt
    65941 tatattataa cactcagatg attgatttgt aagataacgt atgattttca tatgaatagc
    66001 cacgtgacaa atgccttatt aaagagattg taaacagaat acagcaaact atttcagtta
    66061 ccgaaatgac gagttaatca gttttgttta ccctgcaaac acaaaatcta aacctacaca
    66121 gaaaagcaaa ctgaaccgcc ccggaaatcc tggagactaa actccctgag aaagaggtaa
    66181 acaggatgac taaaaatact cgtttttccc ccgaagtccg tcagcgggcg attcgtatgg
    66241 ttctggaaag tcaggatgaa tatgactcac agtgggcggc aatttgttcc attgccccaa
    66301 agattggctg tacgccggag actctgcgtg tctgggttcg ccagcatgag cgggataccg
    66361 ggagtggtga tggtggactc accaccgctg aacgtcagcg tctgaaagag ctggaacgtg
    66421 aaaatcgtga actgcgccgc agtaacgata tccttcgcca ggcttccgct tattttgcga
    66481 aggcggagtt cgaccgcctc tggaaaaaat aatgccactg ctggataagc tgcgtgagca
    66541 gtacggggtc ggaccggtat gcagcgaact gcatattgcc ccgtcaacgt attaccattg
    66601 tcagcaacag cgacatcatc cggataaacg cagtgcccgt gcgcagcacg atgactggct
    66661 gaagaaagag atacagcgcg tatacgatga aaatcaccag gtatacggtg tgcgtaaagt
    66721 ctggcgtcag ttgttacggg aaggtatcag agtggccaga tgcactgtgg cacgtctcat
    66781 ggcagttatg ggacttgccg gtgttctccg gggtaaaaag gtccgcacta ccgtcagccg
    66841 gaaagccgtt gccgcatgcg accgcgtaaa ccgtcagttc gtggcagaac gtccagacca
    66901 gttgtgggtg gctgatttta cctgggtaag cacatggcag ggcttcgttt atgtggcgtt
    66961 catcattgat gtgttcgccg gatacatcgt gggatggcag gtctcatcat ccatggaaac
    67021 aacattcgtg ctggatgcac tggagcaggc gttgtgggcc cgtcggccgt ccggcacaat
    67081 ccatcacagt gataaaggtt ctcagtatgt atcgctggcc tacacgcagc ggcttaagga
    67141 agccggatta ctggcatcaa cagggagtac tggcgactcg tatgacaacg cgatggctga
    67201 gagcatcaat ggtctttaca aagcggaggt aatacaccgt aagagctgga aaaaccggac
    67261 agaagtggaa ctggccacac taacgtgggt ggactggtat aacaatcgac gattgctgga
    67321 aaggctgggc catattcctc cggcagaagc agaaaaagct tattatgctt ccatcggaaa
    67381 taatgatctg gcagcctgag ttcacagata aaacactctc caggaaaccc ggggcggttc
    67441 atattgcaaa aaataaattt tccagtttcg tccctgatac aggctggatt tggataatcc
    67501 tgaataactg ccgtcagatt ttccagcaga tctatttgac gagcatgttt ttgttgaata
    67561 cgatccatcg gatacatagg aacctcctca caaaggattc tatggacagt cgatgcaggg
    67621 agttcacgtc tccctgcatc ggcgattttc aatttcaaat tttaacgtgg cattaaccac
    67681 gtaattaata tactaattat ctttcgtact gttacctttt taaatcataa aaactctgat
    67741 atttgaacga agtcaaattt cttttattca tcatcatttt ttagaaaaaa tcgttccatc
    67801 tcagatgata ccttctccct gatatcttca accatattgg catattcaaa ctttggattt
    67861 ccggagacat gaggactgag agactcaata cccaaaattt tcgctactga tgattgtgtt
    67921 tttacaacgc attcaagaag caatttatta aactcagtct gattaaatgc agactcttta
    67981 cgctccatct gagcctcatg tacacgaagc cccagttcaa gaagcattga agctgttgct
    68041 gaaaaactga catctttttc ccttgcccct tcctgtcgac gcttctcaat aatcgcattt
    68101 attttttcat aggcatcatt gctgatatac aggttcacct tagccattaa agattacctt
    68161 ttttgaacat aaaataaagt taatttagaa acactaaaat tcataatgca aacagggacg
    68221 caccgctagc agtgcccctg gcggtatcct ataaagaaac acaccgcgcc gctagcagca
    68281 cccctaatat aaaataatgt tttttataaa aatagtcagt actaccccta caaagcggtg
    68341 tcggtgcgtt gttgtagccg cgccgacacc gcttttttaa atatcataaa gagagtaaga
    68401 gaaactaatt tttcataaaa ctctatttat aaataaaaat cagcaaaaac ttgtttttgc
    68461 gtggggtgtg gtgcttttgg tggtgagaac caccaatctg ttgagccttt ttgtggagtg
    68521 ggttaaatta tttacggata aagtcaccag aggtggaaaa atgaaaaaat ggatgttagc
    68581 catctgcctg atgtttataa atgagatctg ccatgccact gattgctttg atcttgcagg
    68641 ccgggattac aaaatagatc ctgatttact gagagcaata tcatggaaag aatcccgtta
    68701 ccgggttaat gccatcggta ttaatccggt aacgggatat ggcagcggac tgatgcaggt
    68761 agattcccag cattttaacg aactggcccg ctatggaatt aagccggaac atctgacaac
    68821 agatccctgc atgaacattt ataccggtgc ttattatctg gcaatagcct ttaaaaaatg
    68881 gggcgtctcc tgggaggccg ttggtgcata caatgccgga ttcaggaaga ccgaacacca
    68941 gaaccagaga cgtcttgcct acgcatcaga tgtttaccgg atttataccg ggataaaaag
    69001 cagtaaaggt atccagattc cggccacgaa gaaatcactt ccggaaatta acagcgtgca
    69061 gaacaattaa tcttacagac attgtcagat accggttatg ccgcaaaagc ggcatggaag
    69121 gccacacaca aaaatatcat atgagtgaca atactgactg gccgaagccc cgcgaagcgg
    69181 gcaatgccgt tcacttaagc ggagcggtgc tgcgtttcac cggataacgg gtttttgata
    69241 tcttaactgc cctcggcctt gatggtcggg ggcgttttgt tatgaacaca acttccagag
    69301 caccccgcag atgctccagt cgtttcggga tggtccccgg tgatgccgta tttcccagca
    69361 ctatcatttc tgtcgcgata aactggaacg cgaacttaaa gctgatttct gacgccgctt
    69421 ttttgtgttt ctcagccgct tttgttgcct cacgccgtat caggttgtaa gccagcaaca
    69481 tgccccacac ctcctgttcc agcagctcaa ccttacggct tctcagcacc agggcattgt
    69541 tcagcaggct gcttttcagg tttctgaacc cgacttcgat ttcccatcgt gaatggtaaa
    69601 gttccgctac ctcttttgct ttgtagcggt ctgccgggag tgatgtctgc accgttttct
    69661 ccacaccgtt cacctcataa gtcaccgccc gggcgtacca gaactctggc agtgcaggat
    69721 tctttttcct cgcctgcagc gacaccttca gtttcagaag cctgtctccg ggaccgtaac
    69781 tttcttctgt ttctgccgcg atattcttcc acgcaggcag tagccagtgg cggttacaac
    69841 cctgctggtt cagcgtcagc agcaggtctg cgctgtaaaa gagcttgtca aacagcgtaa
    69901 tggagttatc cgggatagtg gcgagcatgg agtgagccgg cacggtttcg ctccgccggt
    69961 aaggcgcggt cacggcattc agcaaaatgt ggcttcccag attcatcaac gccaccagac
    70021 gcatgaccgg gtaggcgctc tgccgctcag tggatgtgtt ggcagagcca taatattcac
    70081 gcaactcagg ttcatcaggt gtcctgaacg gtgcgccatc aatggcaaaa agctgcaggc
    70141 cgtgccagtc atccttcagg taacgttccg agccccatgt ctgtgcggtc tggcggaaga
    70201 gccattccac cggggcggcc cccacgcgct gacgcgcctg ggtgacagcg ctgcgggcca
    70261 gcaggttcat ccccgcttcg ccatccgcgc tcaggttcag acggcgaacc acatcggtaa
    70321 ttggctcatt gcggaaaaag gccatggcca ccaccatcca gataaccatg tcccccggta
    70381 aacgacggcg gcgaacggtc gcatgcgcag aaagcgtcag acagtgctgt atccactcga
    70441 cgggaaggtg ctctgcaaac agttgtgcag agggcggtgg cataagcgga tggtcactga
    70501 aatcgagcag atcattgaga agtggcataa gaaaacggct ccctgttgtg gaagccgtta
    70561 tagtgccgca gtttaaggat cggtcaaccg atccttaact gatcggcatt gcgcgaagcg
    70621 ggaacccatc ttatatataa ccggtaactg cgcagcctcc tgccagacca tttttcgcgg
    70681 gcacaatatt tacagacaac cggaaagcca gttgatgaaa ttgaggtata tcagacgaca
    70741 cagcgatgcc gaagaatgat aatataagta aagccccgaa aatttttcgg ggctttactt
    70801 atattatcat gacttccact ttctgaactg ttcggcaatc acccataacg ccttgttgat
    70861 tcttatatca ccatcaatac ctgtaatggc tcttgtcctg gtatttttcc cggaggcact
    70921 tcgccccgat aatccacctt ttatcatatt ctcctgagcc cgctgccagg ttgtccagag
    70981 atcgttctgt ttattctccc gacgacgggg agtaattatc tgttcaggcg tcactggcgt
    71041 tttattttca tcttcatacc tgaccatcag tgcagctctg ccaaataaat gttgctcgtc
    71101 actgttaaga tgaatttctt tcatcgcctc catattatca gtgaccttat caaagacacc
    71161 gagtacttca tacgctccct cgataacctg cccgacaata tcacctttat gtggaacgcg
    71221 gatttcgcca aaattatttc cgcacaccag gccatttgtg cagacaaaac gaaaaattcc
    71281 ggggatcatc tgataactgg atgaaccatc atgtgaatta agcaggataa tttcaggaac
    71341 ttcctgcccg ttaatatgcc cttccctgcg aagacgtaac atatgtttac tgtattcgcg
    71401 acgtcccaaa tcacgaaccc gactctgaca ggcaaagaat ggctggaaac cttcatcacg
    71461 taacttattg atgatattgt tggaatatac gtataacgtt cactccggga ctcatgttta
    71521 tcaccggaaa ataccgaagg cacgaactgc attaattcat catccgttaa aggacgttca
    71581 cggcggatgg aattataccg accaaaacgg gaagctaatc gcataacagc tactccttta
    71641 tgaaagaata aatttaataa aaaacttttc cgcttaatat catccctccc ggtcactatt
    71701 aacaagattg caacaatcag gagaaatatt catcacatct ggtcagcaga tcgcccggat
    71761 atcgaggccg gcacgcttaa tctgacgcag gaactgtttg aagtgatcgg cttccgcaat
    71821 gttgatatgg cggaactgcg tatccacacc ccggctgagc gcgtagctat agctgaaggc
    71881 catcttttcc gggtggcttt tgcgatattt tttcagctca gtcaggctgc tgaattccag
    71941 gacgtcccac tcttccccgg tgtttttttc ttcccggcaa caagaagcgt gtacgacgcg
    72001 gtgttaacgt ggatatttcg ggtactcatc ctgctttctc ctctctctgg ttttcagccc
    72061 ccatcatctt ttgagtttcg ggagccgcgg ttttgacgtt ttgcggggat ctgccttttg
    72121 ttccctccgg tattcaccat cacctttttg agaaccttcg ccgcaagggg catcactgcc
    72181 acggccggaa acgactgtcc gggggcagac cgcaaaagtt tttgcctgct tttgggcaaa
    72241 aagttttgcg ggatgtacat ttcaccctgg actggcggag acgtctttgc ccccggcgac
    72301 aggggcttaa acaggtgaat ggcaccggac acaacaacgg gcagggaccc gccgcaacga
    72361 cggagagcgc gtgcgcgaaa cggcgttgcc ccttacatcc cggcggcctt ttgccggaat
    72421 gccaggagcg caggccacgg cgcgacagag gcggtgcgac cggaacggtc gctgcaagcc
    72481 agggtttcgc gtcagggatg gaagcccgcc agggcggaga cagcttcgct ggctccgttc
    72541 acgacagccc gccccgccag ggggacgccc ggaaaagcca taaacaggag aggaacggaa
    72601 agaagaggaa gaggaaaaag aagaagaaca ataacaagca cggtaaccat agaaaaataa
    72661 catcagaaaa aaacattccg gacacatcac aaacaggaag ggtaacgggc gacgcgtcag
    72721 catggcccgc ttcccttccg gcaggcgtca gcctgccagg ggttttcgcg cgggctgaca
    72781 ggcggcctcc accgcctgcc ctgtatcacc tgtttctgct gccctgaagg atatagtgac
    72841 caccgaggaa aaccgcctgc tgattcgcca caaaatcgca gatttcatca acaatctgcg
    72901 cggtggtgag cggtttctgc cccatatcac gacgccgcac attaatcacg gccctgtaat
    72961 tacgcagaat ttcgcgggtt tccgtgttga tattcatgac atgtgctccc cgtccagcgc
    73021 ctgtaacaca acgtccattg cttcgcgttc ttccctgacg aatgcgtcac cgtcgccccc
    73081 gttctcactc ccgacggcat acaggcgctt catttcactg cctgccagcg ccatcacttt
    73141 ttcaagcatc actgccggga ctgtcacctg acggctggca cgcttttctt ccatcagttc
    73201 acggacaacg tcgtgaacaa tgctgacatc cgcaccatgc tcaaaagcat cgtccagccg
    73261 ttgcatgacg gtttccagct catcgtctgt cagactccag tcccgggcta tgtgacgcac
    73321 atccccacgg gtcagcacca cggcaaaaac gcattcactg tccggcacgt ctgtatccag
    73381 cacttcgcgg ataatttctt taacagtaca gtacatgttc tcgtctcctt tacaggggcg
    73441 gcattgccgc cccgtccgtt aatcagtcca gtgccgcgta aatcgcgtta cattcgggat
    73501 gaacttcgat gtggctccac gactgcgcat cacgcatccg gtacaggtgt gtcagtcccg
    73561 catcaccgct gtcgtggtac agccacaact ggcggttaat cacaagggaa gtcagaatga
    73621 tgcctgcggc atcggcgctg accgtgcggt caaaccagtt tgcaccgtta accagatgaa
    73681 aacggtcacc gtccggcagg cggatgaagt gccagaagcc gccttcatat tccggcatca
    73741 tttgtttcgc cagcacgtac acagacgctt cggcatacag aaaacccagg ccaaacaggt
    73801 aaggcagaaa ggagagacgg tcgcactctt caacattcag agtgacaggt ttcgcatatt
    73861 gcatgatgtt ttcctccgtt gttcacatat tccgcgacac cgggcggtgc cgtgcctcca
    73921 taaaagccgg gcgataaggc ggggatgcag gggcgcaagg gaagccgcag cctgacgcac
    73981 acggctggcg ggagttggag ggtgagaccg cgaaacctga gcgggtgaac gaccggaaaa
    74041 tcacggcaga cgggaaggag ggaccgggtg accgcagcgg cgaagcgtac ccttgcatcc
    74101 ccgccagccc ggctaagatg gaggcacggc acagcccgca cacaacacgg cggccacata
    74161 actgaaaacc cacaaggcca tgccccgcat ggccgggtaa agcggagccg gtggcgactt
    74221 cctttgagct ctgtccgggg accggcagga aaaaggcggg gatttacccc gccaacgtca
    74281 tcatttccgg atttttgcca gggcatccgc catgctgcgg atttcggccc gggcttcccg
    74341 gacaacttcc cgcagaacac cacggtcaaa ccactggcgg ggcggttcat ccggtatacg
    74401 cagcacatcg caggccagcc cactggacag gatatgttca agacaatcgc tgaccagata
    74461 catttccacc gccgaaaaac gtgcgccccg gttcaggatg gcatcgagca ccacgggcag
    74521 gttttcgtcg tcctcatcga gccagcaggg gtgatcgctt tccttcacga ctaggcgaaa
    74581 gcggcgcgtc tggcgggtca gtaacgtctg accggtggtg gtcagcgccg cccggatacg
    74641 cagcgtatct tctgccaccc ggcaactgac actgcgtaca gcatcacgca ccgccgcaag
    74701 tacagccctg atttcgtctt cggtcagcca ttcaccggca tacggaaaag acacctgcgt
    74761 tccgtctgcc ggaagtaccg gcagcgactg ccactgactg ccggacagta caagttccgc
    74821 cccggttccg gtcagtttgt gaatagcgga ggccaggagc ggcggcagta cgccgccgtg
    74881 acggttgata agtaacgtcg ccagccgggg cgcatccagc agaacataaa tgatgatcca
    74941 gcccggatac ttcgggttcc gctggtcaac atcagtctct tccggccagc cctgcgccag
    75001 cagcaggtcg cgggcgtgac gacaaatcag tgcattcagc gttgtgtttt cgttcatgat
    75061 taatcgttct ccctgtatcg ccgcccggag gcggcgataa catcagtcgt tttcgtgcgt
    75121 gttgtttttc agcaggatgc gggcctgatt aaccaccgcc tgacggcggg tgacgaattc
    75181 cgggacggcg aggccgttat cacgggcggc ccattcacgc ttccacaatg cctgttcagc
    75241 ggtctgaatc agggacgcca gcagttcagc agggacggtc acctggcggt tttcactcac
    75301 gttgctgata atctccatag ccgcaccgga agaaataccg gactcagtcc gctggtcttc
    75361 cgggatgtcc tccagccgcg ccaggacggt cctgatttca tgatcggaca gggaaatatc
    75421 cattccatca gcgaggacct gaatctcttc cggggaccag acaaccagca tcagcggagt
    75481 gtctcccgga tactgcgctg ccaactcccg gcagagcgtt tcgcatgttc cgtacatact
    75541 ctctcccctc aatctttgaa gcaggaatcc agttccagaa tttcggtata tgcctccatc
    75601 aagaggcggt ttgcgcgaaa cagcgtctga cgcaccagac gttccggcag ggtgtcggca
    75661 ttaaagctgt accgctgctc catctcattc atggttgtac gcaggtcgca catggcattg
    75721 gccacctccg ccacttcggc gcgcagtttt tcgtgtccgg catagttcat ttacgcagcc
    75781 tccggttcaa accagttatc attcgcggcc ccctgctgca tggcccgttg cacggcggcc
    75841 agtcgttgct gtccggcacg gtgatactgt tcaagcagct cgataccgat ataccggcgt
    75901 ccggactgaa gggcggccac gcaggttgag ccgctgcctg caaacgggtc cagcacaatt
    75961 gcgttcggat gtgtgaagct ctcaatcagt ggttgcaggc tggtaacggg cttttccgtc
    76021 gggtgatggc ggttgcctga atatttccag cccagcacgt cgggcaatgg cttctgaggc
    76081 agcgccggac gcccttttgc caggatgtaa gcgcattcgt ggcgatagcc cacatatgcg
    76141 gccttcgatg tgtaggtttt ggtaaatacc aggtggccaa ccacgctgaa tcccgcattt
    76201 ttccaggcgg ccataaagcg atcgacgcgg ttccagccat agaagctcac catcagcgca
    76261 tcttttttca gcactcggta catttcatta caggccggtt gcagccattc atcggtttta
    76321 tcgccggcga tggtacgccc ctgacggtca cggaaaccga cgagatatgg cgggtcggtg
    76381 aggatgaaat cgacagcatt gcccggaaac gtggccataa cacgcacgca gtcaccctgg
    76441 ataaaacggg acataacagc actccttctc ttacagaggg caccgggagg gcgcccctgt
    76501 ggcgcccgtt ccccgctgcc tgtgggctgt tcaccgcgtc cggtaacggg tcaggccgac
    76561 cgtggaatac cgcagccgtc gtctttttga cggcgaggat atgccgcgaa agcggcttga
    76621 agggcgttca tcagaaaagg gcgacgggct ggcgtacact gtcaccaacg ccagccggga
    76681 gcggtaaaag cgcccgtccc gtgcccggcc ggacgcggga cactgaccac aggcagcgtt
    76741 cctgccgcgc cgcgtcagcc ggcgcagtaa aaagaggagc ccggcgacat cctttaccgg
    76801 aaaagaaacg ggcggttgcc cgcccgtctc cgtcatactt catcctccat aatgcgccac
    76861 attgtcgact atccacgccg gtccggtgac ttccggcagc tcatcgtcat ctgtcgggga
    76921 agaccattca agttcccccc cacagcacat caacgagctc tccacgctca tacaactgcc
    76981 agccacagaa atcacagccc tgttcggcat accagtgctc cagtgtgcaa ctgaaacggc
    77041 ggcttaattc tgcaataacg tcgctttctg gctgacacca cggcgtgtca aaatccacct
    77101 gaatgaagtt gtctctctga ctgctgatat tcacctcata ccccacaggc cacttcacgc
    77161 catactgttc ggtataccag tgatatgcag aaggaacacc gttcagaaca ccaccgttaa
    77221 agccgtttac ttcaacatcc aggcggctgg gcatcaaaat ggggtaccgt ggtttcagct
    77281 gaagtcggtg aaattttcgg agccggtcat cgtcttctcc agtaattacc cgctatacgc
    77341 atcgatgtcg aacagggtca tggttcatct ggaggcgctg gcaccgcgcg ttgagcagta
    77401 ctcgattgac gagatgtttc tcgacgtgcg aggtattgac agctgcatcg atttcgagga
    77461 tttcgaccag cagctgcgtg aacacgtcag gaacgggact ggcctgacta tcggtgtcgg
    77521 aatggggcca accaaaacgt tggcaaagtc aacacaatgg gcttccaaag agtggccaca
    77581 gtttggtggc gtgctggcat taacgccgga caatatccgc cgtgcggaaa aactgctgtc
    77641 actgcagctg gcgcacgaac cctgtattta tcaggaagaa cttcaatgtg gttctggaga
    77701 gaaaggtccg ggaactcaat ggagaaagct gtatttcact ggaggaagaa ccgccccccc
    77761 aaacagcaga tagtctgcag ccggtccttt agagagcgcg tcacgacata tgaggccatg
    77821 cgctaggcca tctgtcggta cgctgagcgt gcagctgaaa agctgcgggg cgagtgtcag
    77881 ttctgcagac atatcgccat ttttttgaag acgtcaccgt tcgcagtaaa cgaaccgtat
    77941 tacgggaatg tggccagtga aaaactgctc atccccacgc aggatacacg ggatatcatt
    78001 gccgctgccg ttagaattct ggacaggata tgggtggatg gccatcgata tgcaaaagcg
    78061 ggttgcatac tcaacgattt cactcctacc ggggtttcgc atttgaacct tttcgatgat
    78121 actcagcccc ggagcaacag taaccagccg ttgaaagtcg tggacagcat taaccattcc
    78181 ggtctgggga aagtgtggtt tgcaggccga ggcattgcgc cagaatggca gataaagcgt
    78241 gagatgtcgt caccggcata cactacccgc tggaacgaac taccggtcgc cagactttga
    78301 aaaaaagaaa ttcatggtga tttcactatg aaagaattaa aaaaaatact ttatattcag
    78361 taaaataagc atgaaaaaag cgtggtgaaa attgcaaaaa aaggatgcca tttggcatcc
    78421 tgatattaac ccggcatatc ctattcaggc agttttctta gaatgttttt tatagcctca
    78481 tcgatttcta actgcacctc attagatatg cgggagaact cataaacaac aagacgcttt
    78541 ctggggtcag tcttctttct ggcaaattgg ttacgatcag aaaactcttt caacttctca
    78601 gtttccactg tttttacagg ccggtctgta agcaattttc cttcagacct gaagaccgcc
    78661 aggattttgc ttttctcaat tgttggatag tcaggtaaag ccatcagttt ttggcgaact
    78721 ctatccataa actcttccac tgacattttt ttgttggttg ccttttcaga cagtttcaac
    78781 aaaaattgat agtccgacag cgaaatatca ttgattatcg gaaatacaga gatcatttca
    78841 tccggtactg atgccgcctg aaatgcgcgt gttacttttg ccggagagat gctttcagcc
    78901 tgagcgatct cttcttttgt catacttgcc ccataagtaa cttcaaggcg ttttcctagt
    78961 tctcggaggc tatgctctct ggctgtctgt atatcttttg caagttgtct cgcgtcggca
    79021 atatcaatac tgtcttttgt aaccagtatt tcgaatttta cgttgttata gatacaggca
    79081 gcacgacgac gcgtaccgtc taatacttca attcgtccat ctacttcccg accaatagcc
    79141 ggaaaaaatt gctgaagttt aatcgtgcga gttatgtcac taactgactc acgcgaaagc
    79201 atagtctgat cgcgtccatt aacagataca tcaacgaacg ttttagattc tatatctccg
    79261 cttaatacaa ccgttttaat gaattttgct tgtttccccg acttaagagt aaacgttttg
    79321 atctctccgt caccttcaag catgcgagcg aactctgaat tgctattgcc gagaactcgc
    79381 cctcgagcta aaaccttttt catttggatg ctccccgaat gtattcaatg cggtcaaaaa
    79441 cggctttagt aaatcgttcc gcttcggtac gagctttttt caatgcctct gcacttcctg
    79501 gatacgaaac agggttagca ctgatgatag tgtcaaaaga ttcaccacat cgttcgaacc
    79561 cgtccagtct cggaagcgat gagtcaagaa tattactcgc atacacttca cgagccaggc
    79621 tataggaagt ttcgtgatcg cgcttactgg tcattttgga cataaaccct atgctcgcac
    79681 tcaggcgggg ctcaacgcct tcttcttcca aacgttctag catttcaggt aaacgagtca
    79741 aatatttgag agttgaatgg aaatcaactt gcgccggggg agtaggggtg agaagtaaat
    79801 cactcgcagc caggccattg agaagaaatg gatcaagatg agggccagta tcaataaaaa
    79861 caaaatcata atcatcagcg atacggtcaa tgatggtttt cctgagtact tcagaaggct
    79921 taaaaccagg aaggtgttca gcaaccaaag actcccattg gcttgctacg aagccgtcat
    79981 caatagaagc agggatgaca tcaacgccag gaatcatagt gggtcggata accgcttctc
    80041 gcagtgtttc agcatcgaga ttatttagca ttgcttgggc ggcagtttca aggactgtac
    80101 caatactatg ggtatggtcc aaaaacatag tgctggacgc ctgcgggtca aggtcgatca
    80161 caaggatacg aaggtcatga cgcagcaaat ccggatgtac tcgtagtgca tgcgccagcg
    80221 ttactgtact gacggttttt gaaaccccac ctttcaagtt gacgacaaaa attacgtaag
    80281 gttctttatg aacatcgcga tattttggta tctgtcggtg agcgtaaata tcaataacgt
    80341 tctgaattgt taatgcatac tgctcgacgt tgcctacccg ctttttatta aattcatagc
    80401 cactttcttc catttcttta acggccagtt ctacgatgcg tcggctcagc ttcggcaatt
    80461 ttgcgaccgc attacgagta tatgtttgat gatactctgt cagattgaat tcttttcttt
    80521 gctcctcaat atcccgactc atggcctgaa gtagagcact tgctctgagc gctatggtac
    80581 cgacactacc gtaatctcgt ttcatagttt tcctctgaga tagattccct gcccatatat
    80641 tgcgtacaaa gttcaatcac attgtacaca aatatgaaag aggtacaata tattttgtat
    80701 tgccattaaa ttatcgtacg ttgcaagtca ccattcacat caaaccgcat agttagacat
    80761 tgtctctgag caggcgaggg gttagacaag accgttgggc gcgtcagagt gttatattag
    80821 gatacgggta ggtgacaccc acctctggca cagaacggac attcattgat gccatgccag
    80881 aatggacgtt caggttattc cgtccagttc tgctggcagc acgagatctc ccctggtata
    80941 gtgatgccac ggcaaagtgc tcaaacaggg ataatatgat ggaaatcaag gctcaacagt
    81001 ttgtcacatc aacggggcgg caagtcctta ctgacaacgg acaacaaggt atgggcggcg
    81061 tggcggaagc aatttttgca aactgcgcgg aactggataa cgaccagctt aacgagatca
    81121 tcgagtgggt tcggctctat cagcgctgaa tgccatcatc aggctgcgca agcggccttt
    81181 tttacgcccc ttgtttaatt cccgcactac ctggacattc aggtgattct gtccatctgt
    81241 ataaaaaaca accaaaagac ttgttaacag gtcatataag gagtatcttt gagactggtt
    81301 aaatagtctt gaaaggtggc ctatgcctaa cattattctc agtgatacaa gcgccagtgt
    81361 cagcgagctg aagaaaaatc cgatggcgac agtcagcgcc ggtgatggtt tcccggtcgc
    81421 tatcctgaac cgtaatcagc ctgcttttta ctgtgtaccc gcagagctgt acgaaaagat
    81481 gctcgatgcc ctggacgatc aggagctggt taaactggta gccgaacgca gcaaccaacc
    81541 gctgcatgat gtagacctag ataaatacct atgaggtatc aggtaaaatt cagggaagat
    81601 gcgctgaaag agtggcaaaa actggacaag actattcagc aacagtttgc gaaaaagcta
    81661 aaaaagtgct gtgacaatcc gcatattcct tccgcaaaac tgcgcgggat aaaggactgc
    81721 tacaaaataa aattacgtgc gtcaggtttt cgcctagtct atcaggtgat tgacgaacaa
    81781 ttaattatcg ctgttgtagc tgtgggtaaa cgtgagcgca gtgacgttta taatcttgcc
    81841 agtgaaagaa tgagataatt cacggcggat tatcggttca gccctctcat taaccgctga
    81901 tgctgagttg atgtgtaggg ctttgcgtaa tgcactggaa acacgaccgc gtgatggtcg
    81961 cctgctgttt cattcagatc aaggtgttca gtataaaagc aataaataca gaaagttact
    82021 ttatggggta atgcaaagta tgagtcgcag agggaattgc ctggataatt cgccgatgga
    82081 aagaatcttt cgcagcctta aaagtgaatg gcttccgaaa ggtggttatg gtgattgcca
    82141 tgcagtacgc gaataaatca gtggataaat gcttattaca acgtttatcg acctcataca
    82201 aacaatggtg gtttatcgcc ttgccgtatg aagaaaaatg gaaacaggtt attccggtgt
    82261 cctgatttta tgatccacta cacattcctg acgaacgcca ctgcataaat cacattgcac
    82321 atcctcagag agtacgcagt ataggagggg tatatataca ttatcggtat atcaggcgac
    82381 ttctgtctgt atgttgtcgg tgctcgccgc agaccggtga ccgggcgaag cccgcgaacc
    82441 ggcgaggaag cgcaatgtat ctgtagttac agtgagcagg tacgccctga agccctttca
    82501 taaaacggtt gtgtgcgctg tccttcggga agatttatcc acatatccag aggcccgatc
    82561 cagtaaacag atccatgaat gatcaataaa ggatccatta aagatcccca taccgctgca
    82621 aaccttgcca ctcatgctcc agaaccacga tcacataagc tgtggcatgt tgatgataaa
    82681 ctgtaacatg ctgatgataa gctgtattca gtaatacata tactgacgta agttaatgac
    82741 ataaactatg gtcagtacac cagactcagt tgttaaatac agactgcagg tttttcttca
    82801 gtcagttgac gggggtctga cacacgattt tctgtttatt cttttactgt ccacaggcag
    82861 gaggctttct ggaaaacgaa aattcagaca tcaaaaaact gttcggcgag
//
